Addgene plasmid #51950: pRK24
Purpose: broad-host range natural conjugative plasmid
Depositing lab: Farren Isaacs. Depositing organization: Yale University. Publication: Precise manipulation of bacterial chromosomes by conjugative assembly genome engineering. Ma NJ, Moonan DW, Isaacs FJ. Nat Protoc. 2014 Oct;9(10):2285-300. doi: 10.1038/nprot.2014.081. Epub 2014 Sep 4. PubMed 25188631.
Backbone
  Vector backbone: RK24
  Total vector size (bp): 60099
Growth in bacteria
  Bacterial resistance: Tetracycline, 10 μg/mL
  Growth temperature: 30°C
  Growth strain: ECNR2.ΔtolC.mutS:zeo [pRK24]
  Copy number: Low Copy
Gene/Insert
  Gene/Insert name: E. coli Conjugation genes
  Promoter: na
  Cloning method: Unknown
  Sequencing primers: 5′ na
Terms and licenses: Academic/Nonprofit Terms; Industry Terms: Not Available to Industry
Depositor comments: LB Lennox with Tetracycline to maintain plasmid, at 32°C or below. Strain has a biotin auxotrophy, but this should not affect growth in rich media.
How to cite: pRK24 was a gift from Farren Isaacs (Addgene plasmid # 51950)
