[The description below was written by a language model from this plasmid's Addgene catalogue record and pLannotate feature annotations shown in this document.]
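Description:
pRK24 is a large, low-copy, broad-host-range conjugative plasmid of the IncP family, built on the RK24 backbone and maintained in E. coli under tetracycline selection. It is a natural self-transmissible plasmid rather than an engineered expression vector. The "insert" is listed simply as conjugation genes, and no promoter is recorded. Replication relies on the IncP origin oriV together with the trans-acting initiator TrfA. Tetracycline resistance comes from the tetA efflux gene under its TetR repressor. Stable inheritance at low copy is supported by the parA/parB partition genes and the parDE toxin–antitoxin system, which kills cells that lose the plasmid. The KorA, KorB and KorC repressors control the kil loci (kla, klc and kle operons) and trfA expression.

The transfer machinery is well represented. An IncP oriT lies between divergent tra genes, including traJ and the relaxase traI, which assemble the relaxosome and nick the origin of transfer. Also annotated are the coupling protein traG, the primase traC, traF and other tra genes. On the mating-pair formation side only trbE is annotated, within a long stretch that has no feature calls.

The annotation also shows Tn3 elements (tnpA, tnpR and a β-lactamase fragment that runs to the end of the linearised record), the IS21 genes istA/istB, and a kanamycin-resistance aphA gene present only as two fragments. These fragments flank a segment carrying E. coli trp operon sequences, yciV, and fragments of pifA and phage λ genes.

The sequenced record is 65,630 nt, longer than the catalogued 60,099 bp. The plasmid is associated with conjugative assembly genome engineering, where it would supply the functions for DNA transfer between strains.
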