Features (pLannotate 1.2.2; 46 found; start..end, strand, type, name):
      4..954     -  CDS            klaC: KLAC_ECOLX - Also known as telB. Protein predicted: Swiss-Prot protein existence level 4. Belongs to the kla operon, which is associated with cryptic tellurite resistance, and IncW plasmid fertility inhibition. From Escherichia coli.
    954..2087    -  CDS            klaB: KLAB_ECOLX - Also known as telA. Protein inferred from homology: Swiss-Prot protein existence level 3. Belongs to the kla operon, which is associated with cryptic tellurite resistance, and IncW plasmid fertility inhibition. From Escherichia coli.
   2108..2878    -  CDS            klaA: KLAA_ECOLX - Also known as kilA. Protein predicted: Swiss-Prot protein existence level 4. Belongs to the kla operon, which is associated with cryptic tellurite resistance, and IncW plasmid fertility inhibition. From Escherichia coli.
   3004..3315    -  CDS            kleF: KLEF2_ECOLX - Also known as kcrB4. Protein predicted: Swiss-Prot protein existence level 4. From Escherichia coli.
   3346..3666    -  CDS            kleE: KLEE2_ECOLX - Also known as kcrB3. Protein predicted: Swiss-Prot protein existence level 4. From Escherichia coli.
   3781..3975    -  CDS            kleD: KLED2_ECOLX - Also known as kcrB2. Protein predicted: Swiss-Prot protein existence level 4. From Escherichia coli.
   4015..4242    -  CDS            kleC: KLEC2_ECOLX - Also known as kcrB1. Protein predicted: Swiss-Prot protein existence level 4. From Escherichia coli.
   4398..4610    -  CDS            kleB: KLEB2_ECOLX - Also known as kcrA2. Protein predicted: Swiss-Prot protein existence level 4. From Escherichia coli.
   4662..4892    -  CDS            kleA: KLEA2_ECOLX - Also known as kcrA1. Protein predicted: Swiss-Prot protein existence level 4. From Escherichia coli.
   5121..5375    -  CDS            korC: KORC2_ECOLX - Protein predicted: Swiss-Prot protein existence level 4. Acts with KorA as corepressor in the control of the kilC and kilE operons. From Escherichia coli.
   5401..6102    -  CDS            klcB (fragment): KLCB2_ECOLX - Experimental evidence at transcript level: Swiss-Prot protein existence level 2. From Escherichia coli.
   6224..7084    -  CDS            AmpR: β-lactamase; bla; confers resistance to ampicillin, carbenicillin, and related antibiotics
   7085..7189    -  promoter       AmpR promoter: bla
   7270..7824    -  CDS            tnpR: TNR3_ECOLX - Experimental evidence at protein level: Swiss-Prot protein existence level 1. Resolvase catalyzes the resolution (a site-specific recombination) of the cointegrated replicon to yield the final transposition products. From Escherichia coli.
   7960..10989   +  CDS            tnpA: TNP3_ECOLX - Protein inferred from homology: Swiss-Prot protein existence level 3. Required for transposition of transposon Tn3. From Escherichia coli.
  10994..11737   -  CDS            klcB (fragment): KLCB2_ECOLX - Experimental evidence at transcript level: Swiss-Prot protein existence level 2. From Escherichia coli.
  11786..12223   -  CDS            klcA: KLCA2_ECOLX - Also known as kilC. Experimental evidence at transcript level: Swiss-Prot protein existence level 2. Could be involved in overcoming restriction barriers during establishment after conjugative transfer. From Escherichia coli.
  12695..13405   -  rep_origin     oriV: incP origin of replication
  13879..14529   -  CDS            TetR: tetracycline resistance regulatory protein; tetR
  14635..15834   +  CDS            TcR: tetracycline efflux protein; tetA; confers resistance to tetracycline
  16970..17086   -  CDS            tetR (fragment): TETR4_ECOLX - Experimental evidence at protein level: Swiss-Prot protein existence level 1. TetR is the repressor of the tetracycline resistance element; its N-terminal region forms a helix-turn-helix structure and binds DNA. Binding of tetracycline to TetR reduces the repressor affinity for the tetracycline resistance gene (tetA) promoter operator sites. From Escherichia coli.
  17106..18254   -  CDS            trfA: trans-acting replication protein that binds to and activates oriV
  19035..19121   +  CDS            trfB (fragment): KORA1_ECOLX - Also known as korA. Protein predicted: Swiss-Prot protein existence level 4. In conjunction with KorB, inhibits the transcription of kilA, trfA and korAB operons. In conjunction with KorC is responsible for the negative control of kilC and kilE operons. From Escherichia coli.
  21226..23661   +  CDS            trbE: TRBE_RHIRD - Protein inferred from homology: Swiss-Prot protein existence level 3. From Rhizobium radiobacter (Agrobacterium tumefaciens) (Agrobacterium radiobacter).
  34116..34772   -  CDS            parA: PARA4_ECOLX - Protein inferred from homology: Swiss-Prot protein existence level 3. Involved in plasmid partition. From Escherichia coli.
  34736..35578   -  CDS            parB: PARB4_ECOLX - Protein predicted: Swiss-Prot protein existence level 4. Involved in plasmid partition. From Escherichia coli.
  35707..35955   +  CDS            parD: PARD_ECOLX - Experimental evidence at protein level: Swiss-Prot protein existence level 1. Antitoxin component of a type II toxin-antitoxin (TA) system involved in plasmid partition. Inhibits the anti-DNA gyrase activity of toxin ParE; reverses and restores gyrase catalytic activity in vitro. The parDE operon alone is capable of stabilizing an RK2-derived minireplicon under defined growth conditions in several different Gram- negative bacteria. It does so by the post-segregational killing (PSK) of plasmid-free cells, also referred to as a plasmid addiction system. Binds its own promoter, autor
  35955..36263   +  CDS            parE: PARE_ECOLX - Experimental evidence at protein level: Swiss-Prot protein existence level 1. Toxin component of a type II toxin-antitoxin (TA) system involved in plasmid partition. Acts by inhibiting DNA gyrase, converting supercoiled plasmid DNA into a singly cleaved linear form in an ATP-dependent fashion. To do so it probably interacts with one of the gyrase subunits. Gyrase inhibition is prevented by antitoxin ParD, and is reversed in vitro by incubation with ParD. In cells that have lost the plasmid filamentation and growth inhibition occur; this is suppressed when ParD is supplied in trans
  36895..38064   +  CDS            istA: ISTA_PSEAI - Protein inferred from homology: Swiss-Prot protein existence level 3. Involved in the transposition of the insertion sequence. From Pseudomonas aeruginosa.
  38067..38861   +  CDS            istB: ISTB_PSEAI - Protein inferred from homology: Swiss-Prot protein existence level 3. One of two proteins expressed only when there is a tandem repeat of the IS21 insertion sequence, it is necessary for the transposition of plasmids with that tandem repeat. From Pseudomonas aeruginosa.
  39304..40113   +  CDS            aphA: KKA8_ECOLX - Protein inferred from homology: Swiss-Prot protein existence level 3. Resistance to kanamycin and structurally-related aminoglycosides, including amikacin. From Escherichia coli.
  40203..40490   -  CDS            traA: TRAA_ECOLX - Protein predicted: Swiss-Prot protein existence level 4. From Escherichia coli.
  40501..40938   -  CDS            traB: TRAB4_ECOLX - Experimental evidence at protein level: Swiss-Prot protein existence level 1. From Escherichia coli.
  40957..44139   -  CDS            traC: TRAC4_ECOLX - Experimental evidence at protein level: Swiss-Prot protein existence level 1. Required for autonomous replication in E.coli. Transferred into the recipient cell during bacterial conjugation. Catalyzes the synthesis of short oligoribonucleotide primers with CpA or pCpA at their 5'-termini on a single-stranded template DNA. From Escherichia coli.
  44149..44409   -  CDS            traD: TRAD4_ECOLX - Protein predicted: Swiss-Prot protein existence level 4. From Escherichia coli.
  46646..47176   -  CDS            traF: TRAF4_ECOLX - Protein inferred from homology: Swiss-Prot protein existence level 3. Required for donor-specific phage sensitivity. May be involved in pilus assembly. From Escherichia coli.
  47176..49080   -  CDS            traG: TRAG4_ECOLX - Experimental evidence at protein level: Swiss-Prot protein existence level 1. Required for conjugative transfer of plasmid RP4. Binds tightly and specifically to the relaxase TraI. Can also bind to DNA without sequence specificity. May form a pore-like structure that could serve as a channel for DNA transfer. From Escherichia coli.
  49080..51272   -  CDS            traI: TRAI6_ECOLX - Experimental evidence at protein level: Swiss-Prot protein existence level 1. The initiation process of transfer DNA synthesis requires the interaction of at least three plasmid-specific components (TraH, I, and J) at the transfer origin resulting in the assembly of a specialised nucleoprotein complex - the relaxosome. Site- and strand-specific cleavage at the transfer origin is dependent on TraI and TraJ. From Escherichia coli.
  51310..51681   -  CDS            traJ: oriT-recognizing protein; traJ
  51714..51823   -  oriT           oriT: incP origin of transfer
  52049..52450   +  CDS            traK: TRAK4_ECOLX - Experimental evidence at protein level: Swiss-Prot protein existence level 1. From Escherichia coli.
  52453..53175   +  CDS            traL: TRAL4_ECOLX - Experimental evidence at protein level: Swiss-Prot protein existence level 1. From Escherichia coli.
  53175..53609   +  CDS            traM: TRAM4_ECOLX - Experimental evidence at protein level: Swiss-Prot protein existence level 1. From Escherichia coli.
  53667..55010   -  CDS            traN: TRAN4_ECOLX - Protein predicted: Swiss-Prot protein existence level 4. From Escherichia coli.
  57775..58848   -  CDS            korB: KORB2_ECOLX - Experimental evidence at protein level: Swiss-Prot protein existence level 1. In conjunction with KorA, inhibits the transcription of the kilA, trfA and korAB operons. Is also involved in the negative control of the kilB operon. From Escherichia coli.
  59624..59926   -  CDS            trfB: KORA2_ECOLX - Also known as korA. Experimental evidence at protein level: Swiss-Prot protein existence level 1. In conjunction with KorB, inhibits the transcription of kilA, trfA and korAB operons. In conjunction with KorC is responsible for the negative control of kilC and kilE operons. From Escherichia coli.
>Addgene plasmid #51950 | pRK24 | depositor full sequence | sequence record 79926 | pRK24
TTATGGCTCTGCACCCGGCTCCATCACCAACAGGTCGCGCACGCGCTTCACTCGGTTGCGGATCGACACT
GCCAGCCCAACAAAGCCGGTTGCCGCCGCCGCCAGGATCGCGCCGATGATGCCGGCCACACCGGCCATCG
CCCACCAGGTCGCCGCCTTCCGGTTCCATTCCTGCTGGTACTGCTTCGCAATGCTGGACCTCGGCTCACC
ATAGGCTGACCGCTCGATGGCGTATGCCGCTTCTCCCCTTGGCGTAAAACCCAGCGCCGCAGGCGGCATT
GCCATGCTGCCCGCCGCTTTCCCGACCACGACGCGCGCACCAGGCTTGCGGTCCAGACCTTCGGCCACGG
CGAGCTGCGCAAGGACATAATCAGCCGCCGACTTGGCTCCACGCGCCTCGATCAGCTCTTGCACTCGCGC
GAAATCCTTGGCCTCCACGGCCGCCATGAATCGCGCACGCGGCGAAGGCTCCGCAGGGCCGGCGTCGTGA
TCGCCGCCGAGAATGCCCTTCACCAAGTTCGACGACACGAAAATCATGCTGACGGCTATCACCATCATGC
AGACGGATCGCACGAACCCGCTGAATTCACCCCCGAACACGAGCACGGCACCCGCGACCACTATGCCAAG
AATGCCCAAGGTAAAAATTGCCGGCCCCGCCATGAAGTCCGTGAATGCCCCGACGGCCGAAGTGAAGGGC
AGGCCGCCACCCAGGCCGCCGCCCTCACTGCCCGGCACCTGGTCGCTGAATGTCGATGCCAGCACCTGCG
GCACGTCAATGCTTCCGGGCGTCGCGCTCGGGCTGATCGCCCATCCCGTTACTGCCCCGATCCCGGCAAT
GGCAAGGACTGCCAGCGCCGCGATGAGGAAGCGGGTGCCCCGCTTCTTCATCTTCGCGCCTCGGGCCTCG
AGGCCGCCTACCTGGGCGAAAACATCGGTGTTTGTGGCATTCATACGGACTCCTGTTGGGCCAGCTCGCG
CACGGGCTGGCGGGTCAGCTTGGCTTGAAGATCGCCACGCATTGCGGCGATCTGCTTCTCGGCATCCTTG
CGCTTCTGCACGCCTTCCTGCTGGATGCGAATAACGTCCTCGACGGTCTTGATGAGCGTCGTCTGAACCT
GCTTGAGCGTGTCCACGTCGATCACCAGGCGTTGGTTCTCCTTCGCCGTCTCGACGGACGTGCGATGCAG
CAGGGCCGCATTGCGCTTCATCAGGTCGTTGGTGGTGTCGTCGATGGCCGTGGCCAGTTCGACGGCGTTC
TTCTGCTCGTTGAGGCTCAAGGCCAGCATGAATTGCCGCTTCCACGCCGGCACGGTGATTTCGCGGATGG
TGTGGAATTTATCGACCAGCATCTGGTTGTTGGCCTGGATCATGCGGATGGTCGGCAGGCTCTGCATGGC
CGAATGTTGCAAGGCGATCAGGTCGCCGATGCGCTTGTCCAGGTTGGCAACCATCGCATCGAGGTCGGCC
AGCTCCTGCACGCGGCCCGGGTCGTTCCCGACATTGCCGCGCAGACCCTCGGCCTGCTCGCGCAGCTCGG
CAAGGCGGACCTTGCCGGCCGCGATGTGGACGCCAAGAAGGCGGTGTTCCTCGCGCACGGCTGCGAACAT
TTCGTCGAGCGAGGCATTGCGCTGCGCGATGCCTTGCTGGGTGGTCTGCACTTCGCTGACCAGGTGTTCG
ATCTGCTCGCGGGTCGTGTCGAAGCGCGCCATGAAGCCCGTCGAACGGACGCGGAAGCGGTCGATCAGCG
GGCCAATCAGGGGCAGGCGGGAACGGTTGTCGGACAAAGGGCCGACGTTCAGGGAACGGGCCTTGGCGAC
AACCTGGGTCAGTTTCTCGCCTGCTTCGTCCAGGTCGCTGTTGCGCACCTGGTCCAGCAGGCTATCGGCG
TAGCGGGACGTGTGCTCGGCCACGTCGCGGCCGAACTCGGCAACGGTCTGCGGACTGCCGACCTCGATCC
GCTGCGCGACCGCATGGACTTCCGGCACGTCGCTTTCCTGCAAGCCCAGCTCGCGCAGGGTTGCCGGGGT
CATGTCGAAGGCGACGATAGGGGCCTTGGCGTCGTGCGTCGTTTTCAGTGCGTTCATAGGGTTCTCCCGC
CGTGTTATTGGTTGATGCCTTCCAGGCTCTGCGAAAGGCTCCGCATGAGCGCCTGGTGAGCTTTGGCCGC
CTCGGCGACCATTGCCGGATTCATGTTCTTGGTGGTGATGAGCGCGAGGGTGTGCTGACGCCAGACGGGC
ACCAGGACGGATGCCGTTTCAGAGAAGCGGTCCAGCATGTCCACGGCCTGCGCCCGCGTGAGCTTCATCT
GAGTGACGCTCATTTCATGGGACGCCATGAGGGTTGCCAGGTTGGCGAGCTTGCGCGCGAAGCGTTCGCG
CGGCTTGTCGAACTCGATCACGCCGGCCTTGGCCGCGCCGGCCTCGGGGTTCTCGTCCAGGAACTCGCGC
CCGGCTTGAATGTAGGCTCTGAGCCGGTCTACCTCGGCCTCATGCGTATTGAGCATGTCATCCAAGGCGC
GCAACGTGTCCCGCACGCGCTGCGCTACGCCCTCGGCTTCGTCCAGCAACTGGTCGAGCGTCTTGCGGGC
GACCTGATACCTCACCTGGCGTTCAACCTCACGGCCAAGCATCTTCTCGAACCAGGTAGGCTTTTCCGCG
ATCTTGCGGGGGTCCGCGTCGGCCAGCTTCGCCACGATCTGGCTGATTTTGTCGGCCAGCGCGGCAACTG
CGCCGTGCTCCATCAGATTCGACAGCTCGTTGAGGGAATCCGCCCCGTCGATGCCGGCCCCGTACTCGCC
AATCGTCGCCGGCGACGCGAAGAGGGCGGGCAAAACCTCCCCCTTCAATCGCGCCATGTTCACGCTTTGT
TCTTCCATTCGATACACCCTCGCGGTGGGTTAATTGCTTTTCGATGGAAGAAGTTTAGCTAAACTTTCTA
TCCCTCGTCAACACCTTTAGCCGCTAAAATTTGGGGACAGGTCATTTACAGAAAGCCAGCTCACTCCTGG
CGTTGCCCCTTGAGCGCCGCTAGGCGCGCAGCATCCTTCGCGCTGAGAAAGAACGTCATCAGCGGCCCGA
CCGTCTTGCTTGAACCGTCGGCAAAGCAAACATCCATCGAACAGCCTTGCGTGTGGGGGTCCACGCCTTC
GACCAGTTTCCAAGGGTCCATGCCCCAGCCCTCGGCCTCCGGATTGAACCAGTACGCCGATGCGTCGCCG
TTTAGGTCGCTGTCGGCGTAGTCCTTGACCAGCACGGCCACCCGCCCGGTCGTCGGGCACACGTAGCCCG
GCTGCTTAGGTTCCTGTCTTGGCATTGCTCAAAGCTCCTTGAAGGGGCCGCTCTACAGCCCCTTGGGCTT
GTAGAGCGACACGAAATAGGTGAGTGCGGTCAGTACCGCGAAATGCACCAGGAACGTCCAGCCGGCATGA
ACGCCAAGGGTGTTCCAGTGGTACAGCATCCGCAGGAACTGAAAGAAAACGTCGATAGAGATGATCCACT
TCGCCACCGGCCACACCAGGACAGTAACGACCCATACAAAGCGGACCAGGGCCTGGACACCCTTGGCAAA
AGTGAACCGGGGCGGGGCCTTGCTCGGGGCCTCAACGCGCGGGGCAGGGGCCTCGGCCTCCACTTCCACG
CCTGGGAACTTGATAATCTTCGACATTGCTTGACCCTCCACGGCGATGCGTGTTCAATTCGTCCAGCGCT
CGCGCGCCTAGACCGTGATGTGACAGCATCGAGGTCAAGCGCCCCGGAGAAATCCGGGGCGTCATCCCTA
TGCCCCGTCCAACTCGGGAACCGGCTTTTCCCTGGTGCTCAACCTGGCCGGCTCGACCCACTTGGTGACT
TGCTGCCACTCGTTACCACTGCGAACGGCTACCCGAATCTGCACACGTTTAGCCGCGATCTTCGTCACTA
TGCCAGCAACACAAACGGAATACCCGTACCCGCCGCGCGGGGTGTGCTGCCAGTTCACCCTATCTCCTAC
TTGCATCATCATCCCCTGGCGTCAGTGACCGGCCCGGAATTTCGCCAAGTCGATTTCGTTGAAGGTCCAG
CGCTGTTTCGCCCGTTCCTCCAACCTCGACGACTCCCGCATGACCTCGATGCGCAGGCGCTCGACCTGGT
GCATCAGCTCATCAGCGCGCCGCTGCTTCTCGGCAATAGCATTCCGCTGCGCGACCAGCTCCTGGTCTAC
GTTCGGCAGCTCGTCGATCCACGGCATGAACTTATCGGTCATCGGATTGGCCTCCGGTAATTGACCTGGG
AATCTACCCGGCCTCAAAACAAGAATAGGGCATAATGCCCTAACTTGTCAAGCAATTTTAGCTAAACAAT
TGAGGGGATTCAGCGAGGCGTCATGCTTGAAAACACCTTTCCCCTGGCGTGCAATCAGCTTGTCCCGGCG
GCAGCGCACTGCCGCAGCGCGGCCAGCAAGGTGCCTTGCTCGATCCGCTGTCGTTCCTCCGGCGTAATGC
AATCGCCGCAGATACCGCCCAGCTCTTCGCGCAGGGCGTCCGCCCCGATCAGGCTGCGGCTAAGGGTCGA
AATGGACTTACCGCAGCGGCGGCAATTGGTGGTGACAATCTCGATCTTGCGGTTGGGCATGGCCCTATCT
CCTTGAGAGAGGCCCGACCGTAGCCGGGCCTCGTTCCGTTACCAGCCTGCGCGAGCCTTCGCGCGTTCGA
CTTCCTGGGTGGACCAGTGGCCCTTTGCTTCACCCTCCAGGGTGCAACCTTGCAGGTACGCCTTGTGCCG
CAGCTCTTCGGCCTGGCGGGTAAGCTCTGCCGCCTGCTCCATCAGCGCCGCGATCTGGTCACGACGGGCC
AGAAAATCCGTGGCGGCCGCGCCGGGCAGCTCATCGAGCCAAGACATGATCTTGCTTTTCATCGGGGTTG
ATCCTCCGGTTGCTGACCTGGGCGAAGTGCCCGGCCTTGGATTGCTATATTAGGGCATTATGCCCTAGAT
AGTCAAGGAAATTTAGCTAAACAATTTGCGGCGGGCGCACGAAAAAACCCGGCTTGCGGGCCGGGCTGCT
GGCAGCATATCGCAACGATCAGGGTTGGCGGTTTTAGCCGCTAAAGTCCTCTCCCTTGGCGTAAAGTCCT
GCGGGCGTCAGCCCTGGCCTTTCCAGATCGCCCCAATCCCCGCTAGATCGCAAAGGATCGCCCAGGCGGC
ATAGGGGATCGGCGAATCCTCGCCAACCCAACGCCGCACCGTGCGGTCGCCCTTGGCACCCAAGCCCAAG
ATGCGCGCAGCCTGTCCGCCGGTGAGGCCGGCCAAGTGCAAGACTTCCCGGATTTCTGCGCCGGTCGGCT
GCACCCAGCGTTCCGCCGGGCGCAGGCACTCAAGCCGGATATTCACGTCGCTCATGCTGCTTTTCTCCTA
ATCGTTATCAAATGGCGGCCCGCAATTGGTCGTAGCCGTAGCACGACTCGATGCAACGCGGGTCATATTC
ACAAACCTTTCTACCGTTGCGATTGATGCGATAGCGCGGCGGCTTGTCGTCGTGCGCCCACACCTGTCGC
GTTTCGGGACTGATCTTCGTAATGATGACGTGCTTCCCGATTTCCTTGGCAAAAACCGGGTGATGCACGC
TCACAATCTCGCACCGCAGGCCAGGAAAGAACGTCGCCGGCCACGCCGGCGCGTCCTCGTCCTTGGCCGG
CTCCGGCTCCGGCTTGGCCGGTGTAACCGGCTCCCTGCGCTGCCCGGCCGGCTCCTGAGCTTTCGCACGC
GCGGCCGCGAGCTTCGCCTTGGCGCTGGCCGCCCATTTGCGGGCGATGAATGCCTGGTGCGCCGGCAGCA
CGGCATCAACCCAGGCGAAGCCCGGCGGCAGTTCGTCCGGCTTCCGCCAGTCCTCGACCACGGCCCGCAC
GCGGCGCGGCGGTGGCGTGATACCCGCGAGCCACGCCGGCAGTGGCTCGTCGGCAAGGCGGTCCTGGTCG
CGGGCGTCCAGATACCGGCGATGCGAGCGCAACAGGGCGCGCAAAACCCCGTCCGCTACCTGGTCCACCG
TCATGCCGCCGCGCGCATGGTCGTAATGGGACCGATAGCCCGTTTCGGAAATAAAAGGGGTCTGACGCTC
AGTGGAACGAAAACTCACGTTAAGGGATTTTGGTCATGAGATTATCAAAAAGGATCTTCACCTAGATCCT
TTTAAATTAAAAATGAAGTTTTAAATCAATCTAAAGTATATATGAGTAAACTTGGTCTGACAGTTACCAA
TGCTTAATCAGTGAGGCACCTATCTCAGCGATCTGTCTATTTCGTTCATCCATAGTTGCCTGACTCCCCG
TCGTGTAGATAACTACGATACGGGAGGGCTTACCATCTGGCCCCAGTGCTGCAATGATACCGCGAGATCC
ACGCTCACCGGCTCCAGATTTATCAGCAATAAACCAGCCAGCCGGAAGGGCCGAGCGCAGAAGTGGTCCT
GCAACTTTATCCGCCTCCATCCAGTCTATTAATTGTTGCCGGGAAGCTAGAGTAAGTAGTTCGCCAGTTA
ATAGTTTGCGCAACGTTGTTGCCATTGCTGCAGGCATCGTGGTGTCACGCTCGTCGTTTGGTATGGCTTC
ATTCAGCTCCGGTTCCCAACGATCAAGGCGGGTTACATGATCCCCCATGTTGTGCAAAAAAGCGGTTAGC
TCCTTCGGTCCTCCGATCGTTGTCAGAAGTAAGTTGGCCGCAGTGTTATCACTCATGGTTATGGCAGCAC
TGCATAATTCTCTTACTGTCATGCCATCCGTAAGATGCTTTTCTGTGACTGGTGAGTACTCAACCAAGTC
ATTCTGAGAATAGTGTATGCGGCGACCGAGTTGCTCTTGCCCGGCGTCAACACGGGATAATACCGCACCA
CATAGCAGAACTTTAAAAGTGCTCATCATTGGAAAACGTTCTTCGGGGCGAAAACTCTCAAGGATCTTAC
CGCTGTTGAGATCCAGCTCGATGTAACCCACTCGTGCACCCAACTTATCTTCAGCATCTTTTACTTTCAC
CAGCGTTTCTGGGTGAGCAAAAACAGGAAGGCAAAATGCCGCAAAAAAGGGAATAAGGGCGACACGGAAA
TGTTGAATACTCATACTCTTCCTTTTTCAATATTATTGAAGCATTTATCAGGGTTATTGTCTCATGAGCG
GATACATATTTGAATGTATTTAGAAAAATAAACAAATAGGGGTTCCGCGCACATTTCCCCGAAAAGTGCC
ACCTGACGTCTAAGAAACCATTATTATCATGACATTAACCTATAAAAATAAGCGTATCACGAGGCCCTTT
CGTCTTCAAGAATTTTATAAACCGTGGAGCGGGCAATACTGAGCTGATGAGCAATTTCCGTTGCACCAGT
GCCCTTCTGATGAAGCGTCAGCACGACGTTCCTGTCCACGGTACGCCTGCGGCCAAATTTGATTCCTTTC
AGCTTTGCTTCCTGTCGGCCCTCATTCGTGCGCTCTAGGATCCTCCGGCGTTCAGCTTGTGCCACAGCCG
ACAGGATGGTGACCACCATTTGCCCCATATCACCGTCGGTACTGATCCCGTCGTCAATAAACCGAACCGC
GACACCCTGAGCATCAAACTCTTTTATCAGTTGGATCATGTCGGCGGTGTCGCGGCCAAGACGGTCGAGC
TTCTTCACCAGAATGACATCACCTTCCTCCACCTTCATCCTCAGCAAATCCAGCCCTTCCCGATCTGTTG
AACTGCCGGATGCCTTGTCGGTAAAGATGCGGTTAGCTTTTACCCCTGCATCTTTGAGCGCTCTGATCTG
AATATCGAGGGACTGCTGGCTGGTTGAGACCCGCGCATAACCAAAAATTCGCATAAAATGTACCTTAAAT
CGAATATCAGACACGATGTGTCTATTATGCCAAAATGACGATTTAATGGACACTCAAACGAAGCCGTTTT
ACTATGTCTGATAATTTATAACATTTCGGACGGTTGCAAAAATGTTACTAAATGCCCGTCAGGCAGGGAG
GCCGATATGCCCGTTGACTTTCTGACCACTGAGCAGACTGAAAGCTATGGCAGATTCACCGGTGAACCGG
ATGAGCTTCAGCTGGCACGATATTTTCATCTTGATGAAGCAGACAAGGAATTTATCGGAAAAAGCAGAGG
TGATCACAACCGTCTGGGCATTGCCCTGCAAATTGGATGTGTCCGTTTTCTGGGCACCTTCCTCACCGAT
ATGAATCATATTCCTTCCGGCGTCCGGCATTTTACCGCCAGACAGCTCGGGATTCGTGATATCACCGTTC
TTGCAGAATACGGTCAGAGGGAAAATACCCGCCGTGAGCATGCAGCGCTGATACGTCAGCACTATCAGTA
TCGTGAATTTGCCTGGCCCTGGACATTTCGCCTTACCCGTCTTTTATATACCCGGAGCTGGATAAGCAAC
GAACGTCCTGGCCTGCTTTTCGATCTGGCGACAGGGTGGCTTATGCAACATCGTATTATTCTCCCCGGAG
CCACTACGCTGACCCGGTTGATTTCAGAGGTAAGGGAAAAGGCGACGTTGCGCCTGTGGAACAAACTGGC
ACTGATACCGTCAGCCGAACAACGTTCACAGCTGGAGATGCTGCTGGGGCCAACTGATTGCAGCCGCCTG
TCTTTACTGGAATCACTGAAAAAAGGCCCTGTGACCATCAGTGGTCCGGCGTTTAATGAAGCAATTGAAC
GCTGGAAAACTCTGAACGATTTTGGCTTGCATGCTGACAACCTGAGTACACTCCCGGCTGTGCGCCTGAA
AAATCTCGCACGTTATGCTGGTATGACTTCGGTGTTCAATATTGCCAGGATGTCACCGCAGAAAAGGATG
GCGGTTCTGGTTGCCTTTGTCCTTGCATGGGAAACGCTGGCGTTGGATGATGCACTGGACGTTCTGGACG
CCATGCTGGCCGTTATCATCCGTGACGCCAGAAAGATTGGGCAGAAAAAACGGCTCCGCTCGCTGAAGGA
TCTGGATAAATCTGCATTGGCGCTCGCCAGCGCATGTTCGTACCTGCTGAAAGAAGAAACACCGGACGAA
TCGATTCGTGCTGAGGTGTTCAGCTACATCCCCAGGCAAAAGCTGGCTGAAATCATCACGCTTGTCCGTG
AAATTGCCCGGCCCTCAGACGATAATTTTCATGAAGAAATGGTGGAGCAGTACGGGCGCGTTCGTCGTTT
CCTGCCCCATCTGCTGAATACCGTTAAATTTTCATCCGCACCTGCCGGGGTTACCACTCTGAATGCCTGT
GACTACCTCAGCCGGGAGTTCAGCTCACGGCGGCAGTTTTTTGACGACGCACCAACGGAAATTATCAGTC
GGTCATGGAAACGGCTGGTGATTAACAAGGAAAAACATATCACCGCAAGGGGATACACGCTCTGCTTTCT
CAGTAAACTGCAGGATAGTCTGAGGCGGAGGGATGTCTACGTTACCGGCAGTAACCGGTGGGGAGATCCC
CGAGCAAGATTACTACAGGGTGCTGACTGGCAGGCAAACCGGATTAAGGTTTATCGTTCTCTGGGACACC
CGACAGACCCGCAGGAAGCAATAAAATCTCTGGGTCATCAGCTTGATAGTCGTTACAGACAGGTTGCTGC
ACGTCTTGGCGAAAATGAGGCTGTCGAACTCGATGTTTCTGGCCCGAAGCCCCGGTTGACAATTTCTCCC
CTCGCCAGTCTTGATGAGCCGGACAGTCTGAAACGACTGAGCAAAATGATCAGTGATCTGCTCCCTCCGG
TGGATTTAACGGAGTTGCTGCTCGAAATTAACGCCCATACCGGATTTGCTGATGAGTTTTTCCATGCTAG
TGAAGCCAGTGCCAGAGTTGATGATCTGCCCGTCAGCATCAGCGCCGTGCTGATGGCTGAAGCCTGCAAT
ATCGGTCTGGAACCACTGATCAGATCAAATGTTCCTGCACTGACCCGACACCGGCTGAACTGGACAAAAG
CGAACTATCTGCGGGCTGAAACTATCACCAGCGCTAATGCCAGACTGGTTGATTTTCAGGCAACGCTGCC
ACTGGCACAGATATGGGGTGGCGGAGAAGTGGCATCTGCAGATGGAATGCGCTTTGTTACGCCAGTCAGA
ACAATCAATGCCGGACCGAACCGCAAATACTTTGGTAATAACAGAGGGATCACCTGGTACAACTTTGTGT
CCGATCAGTATTCCGGCTTTCATGGCATCGTTATACCGGGGACGCTGAGGGACTCTATCTTTGTGCTGGA
AGGCCTTCTGGAACAGGAGACCGGGCTGAATCCAACCGAAATTATGACCGATACAGCAGGTACCAGCGAA
CTTGTCTTTGGCCTTTTCTGGCTGCTGGGATACCAGTTTTCTCCACGCCTGGCTGATGCCGGTGCTTCGG
TTTTCTGGCGAATGGACCATGATGCCGACTATGGCGTGCTGAATGATATTGCCAGAGGGCAATCAGATCC
CCGAAAAATAGTCCTTCAGTGGGACGAAATGATCCGGACCGCTGGCTCCCTGAAACTGGGCAAAGTACAG
GCTTCAGTGCTGGTCCGTTCATTGCTGAAAAGTGAACGTCCTTCCGGACTGACTCAGGCAATCATTGAAG
TGGGGCGCATCAACAAAACGCTGTATCTGCTTAATTATATTGATGATGAAGATTACCGCCGGCGCATTCT
GACCCAGCTTAATCGGGGAGAAAGCCGCCATGCAGTTGCCAGAGCCATCTGTCACGGTCAAAAAGGTGAG
ATAAGAAAACGATATACCGACGGTCAGGAAGATCAACTGGGCGCACTGGGGCTGGTCACTAACGCCGTCG
TGTTATGGAACACTATGTATATGCAGGCAGCCCTGGATCATCTCCGGGCGCAAGGTGAAACACTGAATGA
TGAAGATATCGCACGCCTCTCCCCGCTTTGCCACGGACATATCAATATGCTCGGCCATTATTCCTTCACG
CTGGCAGAACTGGTGACCAAAGGTCATCTGAGACCATTAAAAGAGGCGTCAGAGGTAGAAAACGTTGCTT
AACGTGAGTTTTCGTTCCACTGAGCGTCAGACCCCTAAAAGGGCCGTCCAGGTCCACGGCGTGGAACTGG
AAATGCACCGTGGTTAGGCCGCCGTAGCCGCTTTCGACCTCCACCCATACGCGCATCCCGTCCACGGAAG
CCAGGAAGTCGCCTTCCTGGCCCCACATCGGGACGACGCCCGGCGTCGCGCGGCAATGGCGCTCTATGAC
CCTCTCGGCCGCATCCTGGTCGCCGGCGCAACCGAAGAACGTGCCCCCGTTGAGCTTCCACACCGCCGCC
GCGTAACGCTCGCCGGCCACGTCGGCCACCAAATCGGCACGATTGAGCACTGCGTCATGCACCGCCGCTA
CCGCGTCCGCCGCAACGGCCAGCAGGCCGGCGCGATCCTCGGGCAGCGTCGCCGCCAGCGCTGCAATGCG
CGCGTCCTTGTCCTCGGTCTGCGGCTTGCTTTTGCGCGCCTTCGTCCGCCGGCGAGCCGCCGGGGTGGTC
GCCTCGGGCGGCGTCGGGTTGGCTACCAGGTAGGCCGCGATGCAATCCGGTTTCCGGTAGTCATCGCAGA
ACTTCAAGCCGTCCAGGACGCAGCAGGTCGGCAACGGGTACTGCATCCAGTATTCGGGTTCCGGGAACGG
ATGCAGCAACTCGCCGCAGTGGTGGCATCGCTCTGTCTCGCGGTCCTGCACCGAACCGCTGAACAAGCGG
CCGGCAACGATGGCATCGTTGCGGCGCTTGATGTTGTCGTCTTGCATGCTCGCCTCCAACGGCCCCCAGC
CTTTCGGCCGGGGGCCTGCCCCTTAGTCGATGGCCCGGTAGATCGCCGCCGCCTCGGCGTGCTCGCTCGC
AAACGCCGCCAGGTGGTGGTAGCGGTCGATCAGGGCGTCCGCGTCGGCCGTGCCGGCCAGCTCCGCGCAG
AGCTGGTTCAGGGCGAAGAGCGTGGCGACGATGCCGGCGGCGTCGGCCGACAGCTCGCCCGCGAAGCCGT
TGCCATCGACCTCGATGCGCAAGCGGCCGTCATGCTCCGGGGCCATGTAGAAGCCACCGTTCGAGAGGGT
GTAGAAGTGCCAGAAACCGCCGTGGTAGGCAGCGCAAAGGCGGCCCATCCAGCCGAATACCAGGGCCTCG
CCGCGCAGCATGCGCAGCATCGAGGGGCCGAAGTACGTCGGCAGAAACCGCAGGCGATCCGCCTCGGCGA
CGCGGGTGGCAACGATAGGGGAGGGGATTTGAACATCAGTCATCGGACTTTCTCCGGTAGTTGACCTGGG
CGGAATGCCCGGCCTCAAGACCAATATTAGGGCATTATGCCCTAGCCTGTCAAGCAAATTTAGCTAAACT
ATGCCGCCGGCCGTACCCGATTCTGCGGTTACAGCTCGGTCCTGGTCCCGACCGGGCTTTGCCAGGCGGG
CGGATGGAACGCCAAGGGGGAGCGCGGCCGTTGAATGGTGATCGCCATCACGTTTCATTGACACTTGAGG
GGCGTTTAGAGCGAGCCAGGAAAGCCGACCCCCTCCTTGGAGTAAAAACCCTTGCGGCGTTGCAGCCGGC
ACGGATCTTCCGATCGGGCGCGGTGGTGGCCGCGTCTGTGACCTAAAAAGGGGGGAGTCCAGAGGGGCGC
AGCCCCTTTGGGCATAGCGCAGCGTAATCGGAGACGTAATTGAGCATTTCCAGGCGCTTGCGCCTGGTCA
ACGAAAGAGTCAGCGCCGTAGGCGCTGCCATTTTTGGGGTGAGGCCGTTCGCGGCCGAGGGGCGCAGCCC
CTGGGGGGATGGGAGGCCCGCGTTAGCGGGCCGGGAGGGTTCGAGAAGGGGGGGCACCCCCCTTCGGCGT
GCGCGGTCACGCGCCAGGGCGCAGCCCTGGTTAAAAACAAGGTTTATAAATATTGGTTTAAAAGCAGGTT
AAAAGACAGGTTAGCGGTGGCCGAAAAACGGGCGGAAACCCTTGCAAATGCTGGATTTTCTGCCTGTGGA
CAGCCCCTCAAATGTCAATAGGTGCGCCCCTCATCTGTCATCACTCTGCCCCTCAAGTGTCAAGGATCGC
GCCCCTCATCTGTCAGTAGTCGCGCCCCTCAAGTGTCAATACCGCAGGGCACTTATCCCCAGGCTTGTCC
ACATCATCTGTGGGAAACTCGCGTAAAATCAGGCGTTTTCGCCGATTTGCGAGGCTGGCCAGCTCCACGT
CGCCGGCCGAAATCGAGCCTGCCCCTCATCTGTCAACGCCGCGCCGGGTGAGTCGGCCCCTCAAGTGTCA
ACGTCCGCCCCTCATCTGTCAGTGAGGGCCAAGTTTTCCGCGTGGTATCCACAACGCCGGCGGCCGCGGT
GTCTCGCACACGGCTTCGACGGCGTTTCTGGCGCGTTTGCAGGGCCATAGACGGCCGCCAGCCCAGCGGC
GAGGGCAACCAGCCCGGTGAGCGTCGGAAAGGCGCTGGAAGCCCCGTAGCGACGCGGAGAGGGGCGAGAC
AAGCCAAGGGCGCAGGCTCGATGCGCAGCACGACATAGCCGGTTCTCGCAAGGACGAGAATTTCCCTGCG
GTGCCCCTCAAGTGTCAATGAAAGTTTCCAACGCGAGCCATTCGCGAGAGCCTTGAGTCCACGCTAGATC
TATCTCATCTGCGCAAGGCAGAACGTGAAGACGGCCGCCCTGGACCTCGCCCGCGAGCGCCAGGCGCACG
AGGCCGGCGCGCGGACCCGCGCCACGGCCCACGAGCGGACGCCGCAGCAGGAGCGCCAGAAGGCCGCCAG
AGAGGCCGAGCGCGGCCGTGAGGCTTGGACGCTAGGGCAGGGCATGAAAAAGCCCGTAGCGGGCTGCTAC
GGGCGTCTGACGCGGTGGAAAGGGGGAGGGGATGTTGTCTACATGGCTCTGCTGTAGTGAGTGGGTTGCG
CTCCGGCAGCGGTCCTGATCAATCGTCACCCTTTCTCGGTCCTTCAACGTTCCTGACAACGAGCCTCCTT
TTCGCCAATCCATCGACAATCACCGCGAGTCCCTGCTCGAACGCTGCGTCCGGACCGGCTTCGTCGAAGG
CGTCTATCGCGGCCCGCAACAGCGGCGAGAGCGGAGCCTGTTCAACGGTGCCGCCGCGCTCGCCGGCATC
GCTGTCGCCGGCCTGCTCCTCAAGCACGGCCCCAACAGTGAAGTAGCTGATTGTCATCAGCGCATTGACG
GCGTCCCCGGCCGAAAAACCCGCCTCGCAGAGGAAGCGAAGCTGCGCGTCGGCCGTTTCCATCTGCGGTG
CGCCCGGTCGCGTGCCGGCATGGATGCGCGCGCCATCGCGGTAGGCGAGCAGCGCCTGCCTGAAGCTGCG
GGCATTCCCGATCAGAAATGAGCGCCAGTCGTCGTCGGCTCTCGGCACCGAATGCGTATGATTCTCCGCC
AGCATGGCTTCGGCCAGTGCGTCGAGCAGCGCCCGCTTGTTCCTGAAGTGCCAGTAAAGCGCCGGCTGCT
GAACCCCCAACCGTTCCGCCAGTTTGCGTGTCGTCAGACCGTCTACGCCGACCTCGTTCAACAGGTCCAG
GGCGGCACGGATCACTGTATTCGGCTGCAACTTTGTCATGCTTGACACTTTATCACTGATAAACATAATA
TGTCCACCAACTTATCAGTGATAAAGAATCCGCGCGTTCAATCGGACCAGCGGAGGCTGGTCCGGAGGCC
AGACGTGAAACCCAACATACCCCTGATCGTAATTCTGAGCACTGTCGCGCTCGACGCTGTCGGCATCGGC
CTGATTATGCCGGTGCTGCCGGGCCTCCTGCGCGATCTGGTTCACTCGAACGACGTCACCGCCCACTATG
GCATTCTGCTGGCGCTGTATGCGTTGGTGCAATTTGCCTGCGCACCTGTGCTGGGCGCGCTGTCGGATCG
TTTCGGGCGGCGGCCAATCTTGCTCGTCTCGCTGGCCGGCGCCACTGTCGACTACGCCATCATGGCGACA
GCGCCTTTCCTTTGGGTTCTCTATATCGGGCGGATCGTGGCCGGCATCACCGGGGCGACTGGGGCGGTAG
CCGGCGCTTATATTGCCGATATCACTGATGGCGATGAGCGCGCGCGGCACTTCGGCTTCATGAGCGCCTG
TTTCGGGTTCGGGATGGTCGCGGGACCTGTGCTCGGTGGGCTGATGGGCGGTTTCTCCCCCCACGCTCCG
TTCTTCGCCGCGGCAGCCTTGAACGGCCTCAATTTCCTGACGGGCTGTTTCCTTTTGCCGGAGTCGCACA
AAGGCGAACGCCGGCCGTTACGCCGGGAGGCTCTCAACCCGCTCGCTTCGTTCCGGTGGGCCCGGGGCAT
GACCGTCGTCGCCGCCCTGATGGCGGTCTTCTTCATCATGCAACTTGTCGGACAGGTGCCGGCCGCGCTT
TGGGTCATTTTCGGCGAGGATCGCTTTCACTGGGACGCGACCACGATCGGCATTTCGCTTGCCGCATTTG
GCATTCTGCATTCACTCGCCCAGGCAATGATCACCGGCCCTGTAGCCGCCCGGCTCGGCGAAAGGCGGGC
ACTCATGCTCGGAATGATTGCCGACGGCACAGGCTACATCCTGCTTGCCTTCGCGACACGGGGATGGATG
GCGTTCCCGATCATGGTCCTGCTTGCTTCGGGTGGCATCGGAATGCCGGCGCTGCAAGCAATGTTGTCCA
GGCAGGTGGATGAGGAACGTCAGGGGCAGCTGCAAGGCTCACTGGCGGCGCTCACCAGCCTGACCTCGAT
CGTCGGACCCCTCCTCTTCACGGCGATCTATGCGGCTTCTATAACAACGTGGAACGGGTGGGCATGGATT
GCAGGCGCTGCCCTCTACTTGCTCTGCCTGCCGGCGCTGCGTCGCGGGCTTTGGAGCGGCGCAGGGCAAC
GAGCCGATCGCTGATCGTGGAAACGATAGGCCTATGCCATGCGGGTCAAGGCGACTTCCGGCAAGCTATA
CGCGCCCTAGGAGTGCGGTTGGAACGTTGGCCCAGCCAGATACTCCCGATCACGAGCAGGACGCCGATGA
TTTGAAGCGCACTCAGCGTCTGATCCAAGAACAACCATCCTAGCAACACGGCGGTCCCCGGGCTGAGAAA
GCCCAGTAAGGAAACAACTGTAGGTTCGAGTCGCGAGATCCCCCGGAACCAAAGGAAGTAGGTTAAACCC
GCTCCGATCAGGCCGAGCCACGCCAGGCCGAGAACATTGGTTCCTTGTAGGCATCGGGATTGGCGGATCA
AACACTAAAGCTACTGGAACGAGCAGAAGTCCTCCGGCCGCCAGTTGCCAGGCCGTAAAGGTGAGCAGAG
GCACGGGAGGTTGCCACTTGCGGGTCAGCACGGTTCCGAACGCCATGGAAACCGCCCCCGCCAGGCCCGC
TGCGACGCCGACAGGATCTAGCGCTGCGTTTGGTGTCAACACCAACAGCGCCACGCCCGCAGTTCCGCAA
ATAGCCCCCAGGACCGCCATCAATCGTATCGGGCTACCTAGCAGAGCGGCAGAGATGAACACGACCATCA
GCGGCTGCACAGCGCCTACCGTCGCCGCGACCCGCCCGGCAGGCGGTAGACCGAAATAAACAACAAGCTC
CAGAATAGCGAAATATTAAGTGCGCCGAGGATGAAGATGCGCATCCACCAGATTCCCGTTGGAATCTGTC
GGACGATCATCACGAGCAATAAACCCGCCGGCAACGCCCGCAGCAGCATACCGGCGACCCCTCGGCCTCG
CTGTTCGGGCTCCACGAAAACGCCGGACAGATGCGCCTTGTGAGCGTCCTTGGGGCCGTCCTCCTGTTTG
AAGACCGACAGCCCAATGATCTCGCCGTCGATGTAGGCGCCGAATGCCACGGCATCTCGCAACCGTTCAG
CGAACGCCTCCATGGGCTTTTTCTCCTCGTGCTCGTAAACGGACCCGAACATCTCTGGAGCTTTCTTCAG
GGCCGACAATCGGATCTCGCGGAAATCCTGCACGTCGGCCGCTCCAAGCCGTCGAATCTGAGCCTTAATC
ACAATTGTCAATTTTAATCCTCTGTTTATCGGCAGTTCGTAGAGCGCGCCGTGCGCCCGAGCGATACTGA
GCGAAGCAAGTGCGTCGAGCAGTGCCCGCTTGTTCCTGAAATGCCAGTAAAGCGCTGGCTGCTGAACCCC
CAGCCGGAACTGACCCCACAAGGCCCTAGCGTTTGCAATGCACCAGGTCATCATTGACCCAGGCGTGTTC
CACCAGGCCGCTGCCTCGCAACTCTTCGCAGGCTTCGCCGACCTGCTCGCGCCACTTCTTCACGCGGGTG
GAATCCGATCCGCACATGAGGCGGAAGGTTTCCAGCTTGAGCGGGTACGGCTCCCGGTGCGAGCTGAAAT
AGTCGAACATCCGTCGGGCCGTCGGCGACAGCTTGCGGTACTTCTCCCATATGAATTTCGTGTAGTGGTC
GCCAGCAAACAGCACGACGATTTCCTCGTCGATCAGGACCTGGCAACGGGACGTTTTCTTGCCACGGTCC
AGGACGCGGAAGCGGTGCAGCAGCGACACCGATTCCAGGTGCCCAACGCGGTCGGACGTGAAGCCCATCG
CCGTCGCCTGTAGGCGCGACAGGCATTCCTCGGCCTTCGTGTAATACCGGCCATTGATCGACCAGCCCAG
GTCCTGGCAAAGCTCGTAGAACGTGAAGGTGATCGGCTCGCCGATAGGGGTGCGCTTCGCGTACTCCAAC
ACCTGCTGCCACACCAGTTCGTCATCGTCGGCCCGCAGCTCGACGCCGGTGTAGGTGATCTTCACGTCCT
TGTTGACGTGGAAAATGACCTTGTTTTGCAGCGCCTCGCGCGGGATTTTCTTGTTGCGCGTGGTGAACAG
GGCAGAGCGGGCCGTGTCGTTTGGCATCGCTCGCATCGTGTCCGGCCACGGCGCAATATCGAACAAGGAA
AGCTGCATTTCCTTGATCTGCTGCTTCGTGTGTTTCAGCAACGCGGCCTGCTTGGCCTCGCTGACCTGTT
TTGCCAGGTCCTCGCCGGCGGTTTTTCGCTTCTTGGTCGTCATAGTTCCTCGCGTGTCGATGGTCATCGA
CTTCGCCAAACCTGCCGCCTCCTGTTCGAGACGACGCGAACGCTCCACGGCGGCCGATGGCGCGGGCAGG
GCAGGGGGAGCCAGTTGCACGCTGTCGCGCTCGATCTTGGCCGTAGCTTGCTGGACCATCGAGCCGACGG
ACTGGAAGGTTTCGCGGGGCGCACGCATGACGGTGCGGCTTGCGATGGTTTCGGCATCCTCGGCGGAAAA
CCCCGCGTCGATCAGTTCTTGCCTGTATGCCTTCCGGTCAAACGTCCGATTCATTCACCCTCCTTGCGGG
ATTGCCCCGACTCACGCCGGGGCAATGTGCCCTTATTCCTGATTTGACCCGCCTGGTGCCTTGGTGTCCA
GATAATCCACCTTATCGGCAATGAAGTCGGTCCCGTAGACCGTCTGGCCGTCCTTCTCGTACTTGGTATT
CCGAATCTTGCCCTGCACGAATACCAGCGACCCCTTGCCCAAATACTTGCCGTGGGCCTCGGCCTGAGAG
CCAAAACACTTGATGCGGAAGAAGTCGGTGCGCTCCTGCTTGTCGCCGGCATCGTTGCGCCACTCTTCAT
TAACCGCTATATCGAAAATTGCTTGCGGCTTGTTAGAATTGCCATGACGTACCTCGGTGTCACGGGTAAG
ATTACCGATAAACTGGAACTGATTATGGCTCATATCGAAAGTCTCCTTGAGAAAGGAGACTCTAGTTTAG
CTAAACATTGGTTCCGCTGTCAAGAACTTTAGCGGCTAAAATTTTGCGGGCCGCGACCAAAGGTGCGAGG
GGCGGCTTCCGCTGTGTACAACCAGATATTTTTCACCAACATCCTTCGTCTGCTCGATGAGCGGGGCATG
ACGAAACATGAGCTGTCGGAGAGGGCAGGGGTTTCAATTTCGTTTTTATCAGACTTAACCAACGGTAAGG
CCAACCCCTCGTTGAAGGTGATGGAGGCCATTGCCGACGCCCTGGAAACTCCCCTACCTCTTCTCCTGGA
GTCCACCGACCTTGACCGCGAGGCACTCGCGGAGATTGCGGGTCATCCTTTCAAGAGCAGCGTGCCGCCC
GGATACGAACGCATCAGTGTGGTTTTGCCGTCACATAAGGCGTTTATCGTAAAGAAATGGGGCGACGACA
CCCGAAAAAAGCTGCGTGGAAGGCTCTGACGCCAAGGGTTAGGGCTTGCACTTCCTTCTTTAGCCGCTAA
AACGGCCCCTTCTCTGCGGGCCGTCGGCTCGCGCATCATATCGACATCCTCAACGGAAGCCGTGCCGCGA
ATGGCATCGGGCGGGTGCGCTTTGACAGTTGTTTTCTATCAGAACCCCTACGTCGTGCGGTTCGATTAGC
TGTTTGTCTTGCAGGCTAAACACTTTCGGTATATCGTTTGCCTGTGCGATAATGTTGCTAATGATTTGTT
GCGTAGGGGTTACTGAAAAGTGAGCGGGAAAGAAGAGTTTCAGACCATCAAGGAGCGGGCCAAGCGCAAG
CTGGAACGCGACATGGGTGCGGACCTGTTGGCCGCGCTCAACGACCCGAAAACCGTTGAAGTCATGCTCA
ACGCGGACGGCAAGGTGTGGCACGAACGCCTTGGCGAGCCGATGCGGTACATCTGCGACATGCGGCCCAG
CCAGTCGCAGGCGATTATAGAAACGGTGGCCGGATTCCACGGCAAAGAGGTCACGCGGCATTCGCCCATC
CTGGAAGGCGAGTTCCCCTTGGATGGCAGCCGCTTTGCCGGCCAATTGCCGCCGGTCGTGGCCGCGCCAA
CCTTTGCGATCCGCAAGCGCGCGGTCGCCATCTTCACGCTGGAACAGTACGTCGAGGCGGGCATCATGAC
CCGCGAGCAATACGAGGTCATTAAAAGCGCCGTCGCGGCGCATCGAAACATCCTCGTCATTGGCGGTACT
GGCTCGGGCAAGACCACGCTCGTCAACGCGATCATCAATGAAATGGTCGCCTTCAACCCGTCTGAGCGCG
TCGTCATCATCGAGGACACCGGCGAAATCCAGTGCGCCGCAGAGAACGCCGTCCAATACCACACCAGCAT
CGACGTCTCGATGACGCTGCTGCTCAAGACAACGCTGCGTATGCGCCCCGACCGCATCCTGGTCGGTGAG
GTACGTGGCCCCGAAGCCCTTGATCTGTTGATGGCCTGGAACACCGGGCATGAAGGAGGTGCCGCCACCC
TGCACGCAAACAACCCCAAAGCGGGCCTGAGCCGGCTCGCCATGCTTATCAGCATGCACCCGGATTCACC
GAAACCCATTGAGCCGCTGATTGGCGAGGCGGTTCATGTGGTCGTCCATATCGCCAGGACCCCTAGCGGC
CGTCGAGTGCAAGAAATTCTCGAAGTTCTTGGTTACGAGAACGGCCAGTACATCACCAAAACCCTGTAAG
GAGTATTTCCAATGACAACGGCTGTTCCGTTCCGTCTGACCATGAATCGCGGCATTTTGTTCTACCTTGC
CGTGTTCTTCGTTCTCGCTCTCGCGTTATCCGCGCATCCGGCGATGGCC
[234 nt withheld, positions 20490-20723]
GCCGAAATCGCGGCCCTCGGCAACGGGGCGCTGCACCAGGTGCAAGTCGCGGCGGCGGATGCCGTGCGTG
CGGTAGCGGCTGGACGGCTCGCCTAATCATGGCTCTGCGCACGATCCCCATCCGTCGCGCAGGCAACCGA
GAAAACCTGTTCATGGGTGGTGATCGTGAACTGGTGATGTTCTCGGGCCTGATGGCGTTTGCGCTGATTT
TCAGCGCCCAAGAGCTGCGGGCCACCGTGGTCGGTCTGATCCTGTGGTTCGGGGCGCTCTATGCGTTCCG
AATCATGGCGAAGGCCGATCCGAAGATGCGGTTCGTGTACCTGCGTCACCGCCGGTACAAGCCGTATTAC
CCGGCCCGCTCGACCCCGTTCCGCGAGAACACCAATAGCCAAGGGAAGCAATACCGATGATCCAAGCAAT
TGCGATTGCAATCGCGGGCCTCGGCGCGCTTCTGTTGTTCATCCTCTTTGCCCGCATCCGCGCGGTCGAT
GCCGAACTGAAACTGAAAAAGCATCGTTCCAAGGACGCCGGCCTGGCCGATCTGCTCAACTACGCCGCTG
TCGTCGATGACGGCGTAATCGTGGGCAAGAACGGCAGCTTTATGGCTGCCTGGCTGTACAAGGGCGATGA
CAACGCAAGCAGCACCGACCAGCAGCGCGAAGTAGTGTCCGCCCGCATCAACCAGGCCCTCGCGGGCCTG
GGAAGTGGGTGGATGATCCATGTGGACGCCGTGCGGCGTCCTGCTCCGAACTACGCGGAGCGGGGCCTGT
CGGCGTTCCCTGACCGTCTGACGGCAGCGATTGAAGAAGAGCGCCGGCGGCATTTCGAGAGCCTGGGAAC
GATGTACGAGGGCTATTTCGTCCTCACCTTGACCTGGTTCCCGCCGCTGCTCGCCCAGCGCAAGTTCGTC
GAGCTGATGTTTGACGACGACGCGACCGCACCGGATCGCAAGGCGCGCACGCGGGGCCTCATCGACCAAT
TCAAGCGTGACGTGCGCAGCATCGAGTCGCGCCTGTCGTCGGCCGTGTCGCTCACTCGCTTGAAGGGGCA
CAAGATCGTCAACGAGGACGGCACGACCGTCACGCATGACGACTTCCTGCGCTGGCTGCAATTCTGCGTG
ACGGGCCTGCACCATCCGGTGCAGCTCCCCAGCAACCCGATGTACCTGGACGCCCTGGTCGGCGGACAGG
AAATGTGGGGCGGGGTAGTGCCCAAGGTCGGCCGCAAGTTCGTCCAGGTGGTCGCTCTCGAAGGCTTCCC
CTTGGAGTCCTATCCCGGCATCCTGACGGCGCTCGGCGAGCTGCCCTGCGAGTATCGGTGGTCGAGCCGG
TTCATCTTCATGGACCAGCACGAAGCCGTGAAGCACCTCGACAAGTTCCGCAAGAAGTGGCGGCAGAAGA
TTCGCGGCTTCTTCGACCAGGTGTTCAACACGAACACCGGCCCGGTCGATCAGGACGCGCTTTCGATGGT
GGCCGATGCTGAGGCGGCCATTGCCGAAGTCAACAGCGGCATCGTGGCCGTGGGCTACTACACCAGCGTC
GTCGTGCTGATGGATGAGGACCGCACGCGCCTGGAAGCTGCGGCCCGCGATGTTGAAAAGGCCGTCAACC
GGTTGGGCTTTGCCGCGCGCATCGAGTCCATCAACACCCTGGACGCCTTCCTTGGTAGTTTGCCGGGCCA
CGGCGTGGAAAACGTCCGCCGGCCGCTCATCAACACGATGAACCTGGCCGACCTGCTGCCGACCAGCACC
ATCTGGACCGGCAACGCGAACGCGCCATGCCCGATGTACCCGCCGCTGTCGCCGGCGCTCATGCACTGCG
TCACGCAAGGATCAACGCCGTTCCGGCTGAACCTGCACGTGCGCGACCTCGGCCACACCTTTATGTTCGG
GCCGACCGGCGCAGGTAAATCGACGCACCTGGCGATCCTCGCCGCGCAGCTCCGTCGCTATGCCGGCATG
TCGATCTTCGCCTTTGACAAGGGCATGTCGATGTACCCGCTGGCCGCCGGCATCCGTGCGGCCACGAAGG
GCACCAGCGGCCTGCACTTCACCGTGGCGGCCGACGACGAACGCCTGGCGTTCTGCCCGTTGCAGTTCCT
GAGCACCAAGGGCGACCGTGCTTGGGCGATGGAGTGGATCGACACCATCCTGGCGTTGAACGGCGTCGAA
ACGACCCCGGCCCAGCGCAACGAAATCGGCAACGCGATCATGAGCATGCACGCCAGCGGCGCGCGCACGC
TCTCCGAGTTCAGCGTGACGATTCAGGATGAGGCGATCCGCGAGGCGATCCGCCAGTACACCGTCGATGG
CGCAATGGGCCATCTGCTCGACGCCGAAGAGGACGGCTTGGCGCTGTCCGACTTTACAGTGTTCGAGATC
GAAGAGCTGATGAACCTCGGCGAGAAATTCGCCCTGCCTGTGTTGCTCTACCTGTTCCGCCGTATCGAGC
GCGCCCTGACGGGCCAGCCGGCCGTCATCATCCTGGACGAAGCCTGGTTGATGCTCGGCCACCCGGCATT
CCGCGCGAAGATCAGGGAATGGCTCAAGGTGCTGCGTAAGGCCAACTGCCTTGTGCTGATGGCAACGCAG
AGCCTGTCCGACGCCGCCAACAGCGGCATCCTGGACGTGATCGTGGAATCGACCGCGACCAAGATTTTCC
TGCCGAATATTTACGCCAGGGATGAGGACACGGCGGCCCTGTACCGCCGCATGGGCCTGAACGCTCGCCA
GATCGAGATTCTGGCCCAGGCCGTTCCCAAGCGTCAGTACTACTACGTGTCGGAAAACGGCCGCCGTCTC
TACGACCTGGCACTTGGCCCGCTCGCGCTCGCGTTCGTCGGCGCATCCGACAAGGAATCCGTCGCCATCA
TCAAGAACCTGGAAGCCAAGTTCGGCGACCAGTGGGTGGATGAATGGCTGCGTGGCCGGGGCCTCGCCCT
TGATGAATACCTGGAGGCAGCATGAGTTTTGCAGACACGATCAAGGGCTTGATCTTCAAGAAGAAGCCCG
CAACGGCCGCAGCAGCGGCGACGCCGGCCGCGACCGGCCCGCAAACCGACAACCCGTACCTGACGGCGCG
GCGCACCTGGAACGACCACGTTGGTTCCGTTGTGTCGCAAAAGCAGACCTGGCAGGTTGTCGGCATCCTT
TCGCTGATGATCGTCCTCGCGGCGGTCGGCGGCATCATCCACATCGGCAGCCAGTCGAAGTTCGTGCCCT
ATGTCTACGAGGTAGACAAGCTCGGGCAGACGGCCGCCGTGGGGCCGATGACCAGGGCGTCGAAAGCCGA
TCCGCGTGTCATTCACGCCTCGGTGGCTGAGTTCGTCGGCGATGCTCGCCTGGTGACGCCGGACGTAGCT
TTGCAGCGCAAGGCCGTCTACCGCCTCTATGCCAAGCTCGGGCCGAATGACCCGGCCACCGCCAAGATGA
ACGAATGGCTCAACGGCACCGCCGACGCCAGCCCGTTCGCTCGCGCGGCCGTCGAAACGGTCAGCACCGA
AATCACTTCCGTAATCCCGCAGACGCCCGACACCTGGCAGGTCGATTGGGTCGAGACGACGCGCGACAGG
CAAGGCGTGGTGAAAGGCCAGCCCGTGCGCATGCGGGCCTTGGTGACGGTCTACGTCGTCGAGCCGACGG
CGGACACCAAGGAAGAACAACTGCGAAACAACCCGGCCGGGATCTACGTCCGGGACTTCTCCTGGTCGAG
ACTTCTGTGAGGCACTGAATTATGAAAAAGGAACTGTTTGCTTTGGTCCTGGCCGCGTCCGTTAGCGTGC
CTGCATTTGCCGCCGATCCCGGCGCGGACCTGACTGACCTCTATTTTTCCGGCAAGAACCCGGAGCTGAC
CGCGCAAGAGCGGGCGGCCATCGCCATCGCCAAGAAGTGGGAGGCGGGTACCGCCGGCATGCGGCCGGTG
GCCGGCCCCGGTGGTTCGGTGCGCTTCCTGTTCGGCGCGCAGCAGCCGAGCATCGTATGCGCCGTGCTGC
AAGTGTGCGACGTGGCCCTGCAACCCGGCGAGCAAGTCAACTCGATCAACCTGGGCGACACCGCCCGTTG
GACGGTCGAGCCGGCCATTACCGGCAGCGGCGCGAACGAAACCCAGCACCTCATCATCAAGCCGATGGAT
GTGGGCCTGGAAACCAGCCTGGTCGTGACCACGGACCGCCGCAGCTACCACATGCGCCTGCGCTCGCATC
GCACGCAGTACATGCCGCAGGTGTCGTTCACCTACCCGGAAGATGCCCTTGCGAAGTGGGACGCCATCAA
GAACCGCGAACAGCGGGATCGCGTCGAGAAAACCATTCCGCAGACCGGCGAGTACCTGGGCAACCTGAGC
TTCAACTACTCCGTCAGCGGGTCCACGTCGTGGAAGCCGGTGCGCGTCTACAACGACGGCAAGAAAACCA
TCATCCAGATGCCGCACTCGATGGAACAGACCGAAGCGCCGACGCTCCTGGTCGTTCGCAGGGAGGGCGG
CCTGTTCTCCGACGATGAAACGGTGATGGTCAACTACCGGGTCCAGGGCGACCGCTACATCGTCGATACG
ATTTTCGACAAGGCCATCCTCATCGCGGGCGTGGGCAGCAGCCAGGACCGCGTGACCATTTCAAGGGGGA
ACTAAACCATGCGTAAGATTCTGACCGTCATCGCACTCGCGGCCACGTTGGCCGGCTGCGCGACCTCCAA
GTACGGCAGCTTCGTCCAGGACGCGCCGGCCGCCTACAACCAGACCATTGCGACCGACGCGGTGAAGCAG
CTCGTCAAGCTCTACCCGCCGGCGCAAACCAAGCTGGAATTGCAGCAGGCTACGCCCGATCCGTTCGGCA
TTGCCCTGGTCACTGACCTTCGCGCCCAGGGCTATGCTGTCATGGAGTACAAGCCCGACGGCAACGCGGC
CGCAGCTCCGGCTGCTGCGTCCTCGGCCGCTGCGAAGCCGGCAACGCCGCAAGCCCAGGGCGGCTATCCG
CTGCGCTACGTGCTGGACCAATTCAGCGACAGCAACCTGTATCGCCTGACCGTCATGGTCGGCTCTCAAT
CGCTCACGCGCGCCTACCTCGCCCAAAACAACACGATGGTCCCGGCCGGCGCATGGGTTCGGAAGGAGTA
AGCCAATGAGCGAAGATCAAATGGCACCGGACGCATCGCCAGATGCGGTCAAGCCGAAAAGCGGGGTTCG
CCGCGTCAACAACATGCCGATGTACCTCATCGGCGGTGTGCTCGGCATCTTCCTGCTGGTGATGGCCCTG
GTTGCTGCGGATCGCGCTGCGCAGCAGAACCAGCCGGGAGCTGCGAAGGCTGAGAAGGCCGGCAGCACCA
GCATGTTTGCCGACGAAATTGCCGGCAAACAGCAGGACGGCATCATCAAGGCCAAGCCGCTGGAGATTCC
GCCGGAACAAACCGCCCAGCAACCGACGACGGAGCTGACGCCAGCCCCGGCGCAGGGAACGACTATCACG
GTCGCACGGCCCGAGAACCTGGACCAGCCCCCGACGCCGCCGCAGGGTGCGCGCAACGAGGACCTGGACC
GCATCCGCATGGCGAAGTTGCAGATGCTGGAAGAGGCGATCAAGGCCAAGACGACGGTGCGCATCGACGC
GCCGCGCAGCCAGGGCAGCGCCGGCGGCGGTGCTCCGCAGGGCCGCGAGGAAACCCTTGCGCGCATCCAG
GAGCTGCGTCGGCAGGCTGAGAACGCCCGCGCCACCGATCCGACCGCCGCCTATCAGGCCGCGCTTGCGC
AGGCTCGCACGATGGGCGGCGCGGCAGGGGGTGGCGGTATGGGCGGCTCGGGTGCGCCGACCCTCGTGCA
GACCTCGAACCGCAGTGGTGGCGGCGCTGGCTATGGGTCGTTCGACAACCGCAGCGAGGGCGACCGTTGG
CGGCTCGACTCCCAGCCGGAAGCACCTGCAACGCCCTATGTGCTGCGCGCTGGCTTCGTCGTTCCGGCTA
CGCTTATCTCGGGCATCAACTCCGATCTGCCAGGCCAAATCATGGCCCAGGTATCGCAGTCGGTGTACGA
CACGGCGACCGGCAAGCACATGCTCATCCCCCAAGGCTCGCGCCTGGTGGGCAGCTACTCGAACGATGTG
GCCTACGGGCAGAAGCGCGTTCTGGTGGCATGGCAGCGCATCATCTTCCCCGACGGCAAGGCAATGGACA
TTGGGGCCATGCCGGGCGGCGATAGCGCTGGGTATGCAGGCTTCAACGACAAGGTCAACAACCACTACTT
CCGCACCTTCGCATCGGCATTCCTCATGTCGGGCGTCGTTGCGGGCATCAGCTTGAGTCAGGACCGTGGC
AACAGCAACAGCGGTTACGGACGACAAGACGCGGGTTCCGCGATGAGTGAAGCGTTGGGTCAACAGCTCG
GCCAAGTAACGGCGCAGATGATCGCCAAAAACTTGAATATCGCGCCGACGCTGGAAATCCGTCCGGGCTA
TCGCTTCAACGTCATTGTCACGAAAGACATGACGTTTTCTAAGCCCTACCAGGCGTTTGACTATTAACTC
CAAGGAGTAACTTATGAAGAAGCTCGCTAAGAATGTTTTAGCCGCTAAAGTAGCTCTGGTGCTGGCCCTC
TCGGTCGGCACCTTGGCGGTCACGCCTGCGCAAGCGGGCATTCCGGTCATCGACGGCACCAACCTGTCAC
AAACCACTGTCACCGCGATTCAGCAGGTTGCGCAGGTCCAGAAGCAAATCGAGGAATACCGGACGCAGTT
GCAGCAGTACGAAAACATGCTGCAAAACACGGTGGCCCCGGCCGCCTACGTGTGGGACCAGGCGCAGTCC
ACCATCAACGGCCTGATGAGCGCCGTTGATACCCTGAACTACTACAAGAACCAGGCGGGCAGCATCGACG
CTTACCTGGGCAAGTTCAAGGACGTGTCCTACTACAAGGGGTCGCCGTGCTTCTCCCTGTCGGGCTGCTC
GGAAAGCGAGCGCAAGGCGATGGAAGAGAACCGCCGCCTGGCGTCCGAATCGCAGAAAAAGGCCAACGAT
GCGCTGTTCCGTGGCCTCGATCAGCAGCAGAGCAACCTCAAGTCCGACGCCGCCACGCTGGAGCAATTGA
AGGGCAAGGCGACGACGGCGCAGGGCCAGTTGGAAGCCCTCGGCTACGCCAACCAGTTCGCCAGCCAGCA
GGCCAACCAGCTCATGCAAATCCGTGGCCTTCTGCTTGCGCAGCAGAACGCCATCGCCACGCAGATGCAG
GCCCAGCAGGACCGGCAGGCCCAGCAGGACGCTGCGGGCGCGAAGCTGCGCGAGGGTTCGTACCGCGCAA
GCCCGTCTAAGACCTGGTGAGGGGAGGCGCGATGAAGAAATCCAACTTCATCGCAGTTGCCGCGCTGGCC
GCCGTCATGGCGGCCAGCCTGGCAGGCTGCGACAACAAGCCCGACACCGACAAGCTGACCTGCGCCGATC
TGCCGAAGGTCACGGATGCCGCTCAACGCGCGGAGCTGTTGAAGAAGTGCCCGCGCGGAGAACCGGGAGG
CTTCAAGCCCAGCGAAAAGAAAGAGTGGTGATGACGTATGAAAATCCAGACTAGAGCTGCCGCGCTCGCG
GTCCTGATGCTGGCCTTGATGCCGGTAGCGGCATACGCCCAAATCGACAATTCGGGCATCCTCGACAACG
TATTGCAGCGCTACCAGAACGCCGCGAGCGGCTGGGCCACTGTCGTCCAGAACGCCGCAACCTGGCTGTT
CTGGACCTTGACCGTGATTAGCATGGTCTGGACCTTCGGCATGATGGCACTGCGCAAGGCCGACATTGGC
GAGTTCTTCGCCGAGTTCGTGCGGTTCACCATCTTCACCGGCTTCTTCTGGTGGCTGCTGACCAACGGCC
CGAATTTCGCGTCGTCCATCTATGCGTCCCTGCGGCAGATTGCAGGCCAGGCAACGGGGTTGGGGCAGGG
GCTTTCGCCGTCCGGCATCGTCGATGTTGGCTTCGAGATTTTCTTCAAGGTGATGGACGAAACCTCGTAC
TGGTCGCCGGTCGATAGCTTCGTCGGTGCCTCGTTGGCGGCCGCCATCCTCTGCATCCTGGCCCTGGTCG
GCGTGAATATGCTTCTGCTCCTGGCGTCCGGATGGATTCTTGCCTACGGCGGTGTGTTCTTCCTGGGCTT
CGGCGGCTCGCGCTGGACCTCGGACATGGCGATCAACTACTACAAGACCGTCCTCGGGGTCGCCGCGCAG
CTCTTCGCAATGGTGCTGCTCGTAGGCATCGGCAAGACCTTCCTCGATGACTACTACAGCCGCATGAGCG
AAGGCATCAACTTCAAGGAACTTGGAGTGATGCTGATCGTCGGCCTGATCCTGCTCGTTCTGGTCAACAA
GGTGCCGCAGCTCATCGCCGGCATCATCACCGGCGCGAGCGTCGGCGGTGCTGGTATCGGCCAGTTCGGC
GCTGGCACGCTCGTCGGTGCGGCCGCGACGGCCGGCGCGGCAATCGCAACTGGCGGCGCATCTATCGCGG
CCGGCGCTGCGGCGGCGGCCGGTGGCGCGCAGGCCATCATGGCGGCCGCGTCGAAGGCCAGCGATAACGT
CTCTGCCGGCACTGACATTCTGTCGAGCATGATGGGCGGCGGCGGTGGCGGCGGCGGTGGTAGCGCCGGC
ACCAGCGGCGGCGACGGCGGCGGCTCGGGTGGCGGCGGTGGCTCGGGCGGCGGTGAAACCCCGATGGCCT
CGGCCGCCGGCGACAACAGCAGCGGCGCACGCGGCGGCAGTTCGGGCGGCGGCTCGGGTGGTGGCCGTTC
GTCTGGCGGTATCGGTGCCACGGCGGCCAAGGGCGGCCGGATCGCGGCCGATACCGTCGCCAACCTGGCG
AAAGGTGCCGGCTCGATTGCCAAGGCCAAGGCCGGCGAAATGCGCGCATCGGCCCAGGAACGCATCGGCG
ATACCGTAGGCGGCAAGATCGCGCAGGCAATTCGCGGCGCGGGTGCGGCGGCGCAGACCGCTGCAACCGT
CGCCGATAGCAACAGCCAGGCGCAGGAACAACCTGCACCGGCACCCGCACCGTCGTTCGACGACAACAGC
CTTTCCGCAAGCAACAACAGGGAAGCGGCCGCCGACGCGGATTCCGAAGTGGCGAGCTTCGTCAACAAGC
CCGCCCAATCCTGAAACGACTCTTAGGAGCTACGACCATGCAACTGAAAAAAGCGTTCTCGTCGGCCGCC
CTGGTGGTGGCCTTGGGCCTCGGCGCAACTGGCTCGGCCAGCGCGCAAGACGTGCTGACGGGCGATACCC
GCCTGGCCTGCGAGGCCATTCTGTGCCTGTCCACGGGCAGCCGGCCCAGCGAGTGCAGCCCGTCGCTCTC
GCGGTACTTCGGCATCCACAAGCGCAAGCTGTCGGACACGCTCAAGGCGCGGCTGAACTTCCTCAACCTC
TGCCCGGTATCGAACCAGACGCCGGAAATGCAGACGCTCGTTTCCTCGATTTCGCGCGGGGCCGGGCGCT
GCGATGCGTCCTCGCTGAACTCCGTGCTGCGTGAGTGGCGGAGCTGGGACGACCAGTTCTACATCGGCAA
CCGCCTGCCGGACTACTGCGCGGCCTACACCGGCCATGCCTATACCGACTTCAACACGACCGCGCCGCGC
TACGTCGGCACGCCGGAAGAGGGCGGCTATTGGATCGAGGCGGCCGACTACGACCGCGCGCTCAAGGAGT
ACGAGGCGAAGCTGAAAGAGCGGCAGCAGCAGTACGGTCGCTATGGCAGCGACGCCTACCGTCGGTTCGA
GCGGTAAGGGGAGGGGATAGCGATGCCGTTTGCCAAGCTGCTGGCACGGAACGCTCTGCCGGTGGTCGCC
CTGGTGGCGGCCACTGGCTTCGGTGCGGCGGATGCGACCGCCGCACGGCTCTTCCCCGATCTGTCGGAAC
AGATGGAAGAGCGCGTTGTGTGCTCGGTGTCTGCGGCCGCGAAGTACGAGATTCCGGCCAACATTCTTCT
CGCCATTCGGGAAAAGGAGGGCGGCAAGCCGGGCCAGTGGGTCAAGAACACCAATGGCACCTATGACGTG
GGCGAGCTGCAATTCAACACCGCCTACCTGGGCGACCTGGCGAAGTATGGGATCACGGCCCAGGACGTTG
CTGCGGCAGGCTGCTATCCCTATGACCTGGCGGCCTGGCGGTTGCGCGGGCACATTCGCAACGACAGGGG
CGATCTGTGGACACGCGCCGCTAACTATCACTCGCGCACGCCGTCGAAGAACGCGATCTATCGCGCCGAT
CTGATGGTGAAGGCCGACAAGTGGGCGAAGTGGCTGGATGCGCGTTTCGTCACCGTCAACTATGGCCCCA
GCTCGCCGGCGCAGCCGGCAGGGAAGGGGACCACACTTGCGGCCGCTGATACGTCGGCAGCAGCGCCGGC
CGAAGCGCAGCCGATGAAGCAAGGCCGGATCACCCGCACCAGCCTCCGCAGCTCGGGTTACGTACCCCGG
CAGCTCATCATCAACAACACGCCATAAGGAGGAACGGCCGTTTAGCGGCTAAAGCCTATGGGCATTCGCA
ACCTGACGCAGCGATACATGAACGGGGCCAGGGCCTACGCGGCCTGGGCGGCATCGCAGGCGAAAGCGCC
GTTTGATCTTCTGGTACTGGGCATCGGGCCTGTCATCGTCTTTGGCCTGGTCGCGCATACGCTGCTCGCG
TTCCTGCCCACATGGGCCATGTACGCCGCCGGCGCTCTGCTGGTCCTCGCGGCCCTGCCTTTGGCGCTGC
ACGTCCTCCGGGAATACGCGCTGCGCTATGGGCGCAAATAGCGCCCTGCAGGGCGTTCTTACTCCAAGGG
GGAGGGCATGAATACACGCGCCATGAACGACGCCAGCGGCCGGGCCTCGCTGCCTGCCATGGTGATCGCC
GACGGCACCATTGAAGCCTTGAAGTGGCTCGCCTTGCTTCCCATGACCGGGGATCACGTCAACAAGTACC
TGTTCAACGGTACGCTGCCATATCTGTTCGAGGCGGGGCGCTTGGCCCTGCCTCTTTTCGTTTTCGTCCT
GGCGTACAACCTCGCCCGCCCGGGCGCGCTCGAGCGCGGTTTGTACGGGCGAGCGATGAAACGCCTGTTG
GCCTTCGGCCTGGTCGCCTCGGTCCCGTTCATTGCGTTGGGTGGAGTGGTGGGCGGATGGTGGCCGCTGA
ACGTCATGTTCACGCTGTTGGCCGCAACCGCGATGCTCTACCTGGTCGAGCGCGGCCGCTCGGTCGCTCC
TATAGCGCTGTTCGTCGTGGCCGGCGGCCTGGTCGAGTTCTGTTGGCCGGCGCTGCTGCTGGCCGCGTCT
GTCTGGTTGTACCTCAAGCGCCCGACGTGGGCGGCCGCGTTGATGGCGCTGCTGTCTTGCGCGTCCCTGT
GGTACATCAATGGCAACCTTTGGGCGCTTGCTGTTGTGCCCCTGGTGATCGTCGCCGCCGGCGTCGATCT
TCGTGTCCCGCGCCTGCGCTGGGCCTTTTACACGTACTACCCGCTGCATCTTGCCGCTCTTTGGCTGATC
CGCATTCCGATGCGCGAGGCGGGCTACTTGTTTTTCACCTGACCTTTGAGATTCCAATATGCAATTGCTC
AAGAAATGCACCATCGCGGCCCTGCCGCTGCTCGCCCTGTCCGGCTGCGCACTGCTGAACATCCCCATGC
CGACGCCGCCCGGTTCGACCCCGCCGGAAATGCTGACCGTGCCAGTGGCGCAAATCTGCCGCGACGCTGA
CAAGAACCCTGTTCGGGCAACGGAGCTGTACGGCAAGAAAGGGTTGTCGGCCACCGGCAAGGTGCAGGTG
ATTTCCGAAGGCTTCAAGCCTCGCTATCGGGTGCTGCTGCCGCCTGGCAGCGCCTCGGTCCATGCTGGGA
CCGATAACCAGCTCGCCATCAAGTCGGTTTCCACCGGCCAGACCACGCGCGTCACTGGCACCGTGAAGGA
CGTGTCCTACGACCATAACGGCTGCTCGATCTCGCTTGACGATGCGAAGTTCTACTGAGGGGAGGGCGGC
GGATGCTGACACGGTTGAAGGGCTTCCTTGCTCGTCGCCGCGAGTTGAAGGAACTGGATGTGTCCGTGGT
GAGCCGGCCCCGGCCGGCTCCGGCGGAATTGGTCCAGGTTGATGCACGCGAGGCCGTTTGGCGCGTGCCG
GTGCCCGGCCAGGCCGACCGCTTCATGTCGGCCAAGCCTGGCGCGATCAACGATGAAATGTTCGTGGTTC
GGGTGGACACCGAAGCGTTCTATCGGGCTTGGCTGCGCAGCAGCTCGACGGGCCGCGAAACGCGGTCGGA
CAACTGCCCGCTGCGCTCGGAAATGCCGCAGGACTACAAGTTCAAGCACGCCGTCCAGGGCTTCGCGCAC
GGCAGGGAAAATCCTGTGCCGCTGGCCTTCGCCGGCGCGCACCAGGAGCGCCACCGGGTGGACATTGGTT
TCAGCAACGGGGTCACGCGCTCGTTCTGGCTGATTGCCAACAAGGCTCCGTCGTTCCCGATCCAGGTCCA
CGGCCGGGAGTCGGCCGAGCTGCTGAACAAGGTTTGCGGCCTCGATCCTGCGCCGCTGTCGTTCACGGAA
CTGTTCGCGCAGGCCCAACGCCAGGCTCCGCAGGTCGCCACACCGGCCCGGCCTGCGCCGGCAGCGGCCA
CCCGGCCAGCTCCCAAGGTGCAGCCACGCCCCGGCCGAAGCGGCCCGCGCAAAGGCCGCGGACTCTGACT
ACAACCGTGCGCAAGGCGCATTAGGGAGGATGTATGTATGTAATCGCCTGCGGCATCGTTGCCGGCTTGG
CGGCTGCGGTGGCCCTGTTGGGCTTCACGCCGATGATGGAGGCGCTTGCCGCCGGCGAACGCCGCAAGGC
ACTCGCGCAATGGACGCGGACGATGTTCCTGGTGCTGCTGCCTGTCGTGCTGATGTGCGCGCCCATCGGG
TCCAGCATTTACGACGCCGTGCAAGCGGACGCTGGCAAGCCCATCGCTTTCCACAACGGCCGGATCACGG
TCGTCATGGCCCTGGTCGGCAGCTTGGCCGTTGTCCTGGTCGCGGCTGCGCGTGCGGTGGTCAACCGCAA
GCATGCCAGCTTCTGGTTCGTCGGCTGGGTGATGGCGTCGGTTTTGGCCGGCGGCGTCGGCGCGATCGCC
AGCGCGAAGCAACTGGCGTTCCTCGGCGAACATAGCGGCATGGTGGCCTTCGGCTTCTTCCGCGACCAGG
TGAAGGACATGCACTGCGATGCGGACGTGATCCTGGCCCGGTGGGATGAAAAGGCGAACTCGCCGGTGGT
CTACCGCTGCCCGAAGGCGTACCTGCTCAACAGGTTCGCATCCGCGCCCTTCGTGCCCTGGCCGGACTAC
ACCGAGGGGGAAAGCGAGGATCTAGGTAGGGCGCTCGCAGCGGCCCTGCGGGACGCGAAAAGGTGAGAAA
AGCCGGGCACTGCCCGGCTTTATTTTTGCTGCTGCGCGTTCCAGGCCGCCCACACTCGTTTGACCTGGCT
CGGGCTGCATCCGACCAGCTTGGCCGTCTTGGCAATGCTCGATCCGCCGGAGCGAAGCGTGATGATGCGG
TCGTGCATGCCGGCGTCACGTTTGCGGCCGGTGTAGCGGCCGGCGGCCTTCGCCAACTGGACACCCTGAC
GTTGACGCTCGCGCCGATCCTCGTAGTCGTCGCGGGCCATCTGCAAGGCGAGCTTCAAAAGCATGTCCTG
GACGGATTCCAGAACGATTTTCGCCACTCCGTTCGCCTCGGCGGCCAGCTCCGACAGGTCCACCACGCCA
GGCACGGCCAGCTTGGCCCCTTTGGCCCGGATCGACGCAACCAGGCGCTCGGCCTCGGCCAACGGCAAGC
GGCTGATGCGGTCGATCTTCTCCGCAACGACGACTTCACCAGGTTGCAGGTCCGCGATCATGCGCAGCAG
CTCGGGCCGGTCGGCGCGTGCGCCGGACGCCTTCTCGCGGTAGATGCCGGCGACGTAGTACCCGGCGGCC
CGCGTGGCCGCTACAAGGCTCTCCTGGCGTTCAAGATTCTGCTCGTCCGTACTGGCGCGCAGGTAGATGC
GGGCGACCTTCAACCTTCGTCCCTCCGGTTGTTGCTCTCGCGTCGCCATTTCCACGGCTCGACGGCGTGC
GGATCGGACCAGAGGCCGACGCGCTTGCCTCGCGCCTCCTGTTCGAGCCGCAGCATTTCAGGGTCGGCCG
CGCGGCCGTGGAAGCGATAGGCCCACGCCATGCCCTGGTGAACCATCGCGGCGTTGACGTTGCGCGGCTG
CGGCGGCCGGCTGGCCAGCTCCATGTTGACCCACACGGTGCCCAGCGTGCGGCCGTAACGGTCGGTGTCC
TTCTCGTCGACCAGGACGTGCCGGCGGAACACCATGCCGGCCAGCGCCTGGCGCGCACGTTCGCCGAAGG
CTTGCCGCTTTTCCGGCGCGTCAATGTCCACCAGGCGCACGCGCACCGGCTGCTTGTCTACCAGCACGTC
GATGGTGTCGCCGTCGATGATGCGCACGACCTCGCCGCGCAGCTCGGCCCATGCCGGCGAGGCAACGACC
AGGACGGCCAGCGCGGCAGCGGCGCGCAGCATGGCGTAGCTTCGGCGCTTCATGCGTGGCCCCATTGCTG
ATGATCGGGGTACGCCAGGTGCAGCACTGCATCGAAATTGGCCTTGCAGTAGCCGTCCAGCGCCACCCGC
GAGCCGAACGCCGGCGAAAGGTACTCGACCAGGCCGGGCCGGTCGCGGACCTCGCGCCCCAGGACGTGGA
TGCGCCGGCCGCGTGTGCCGTCGGGTCCAGGCACGAAGGCCAGCGCCTCGATGTTGAAGTCGATGGATAG
AAGTTGTCGGTAGTGCTTGGCCGCCCTCATCGCGTCCCCCTTGGTCAAATTGGGTATACCCATTTGGGCC
TAGTCTAGCCGGCATGGCGCATTACAGCAATACGCAATTTAAATGCGCCTAGCGCATTTTCCCGACCTTA
ATGCGCCTCGCGCTGTAGCCTCACGCCCACATATGTGCTAATGTGGTTACGTGTATTTTATGGAGGTTAT
CCAATGAGCCGCCTGACAATCGACATGACGGACCAGCAGCACCAGAGCCTGAAAGCCCTGGCCGCCTTGC
AGGGCAAGACCATTAAGCAATACGCCCTCGAACGTCTGTTCCCCGGTGACGCTGATGCCGATCAGGCATG
GCAGGAACTGAAAACCATGCTGGGGAACCGCATCAACGATGGGCTTGCCGGCAAGGTGTCCACCAAGAGC
GTCGGCGAAATTCTTGATGAAGAACTCAGCGGGGATCGCGCTTGACGGCCTACATCCTCACGGCTGAGGC
CGAAGCCGATCTACGCGGCATCATCCGCTACACGCGCCGGGAGTGGGGCGCGGCGCAGGTGCGCCGCTAT
ATCGCTAAGCTGGAACAGGGCATAGCCAGGCTTGCCGCCGGCGAAGGCCCGTTTAAGGACATGAGCGAAC
TCTTTCCCGCGCTGCGGATGGCCCGCTGCGAACACCACTACGTTTTTTGCCTGCCGCGTGCGGGCGAACC
CGCGTTGGTCGTGGCGATCCTGCATGAGCGCATGGACCTCATGACGCGACTTGCCGACAGGCTCAAGGGC
TGATTTCAGCCGCTAAAAATCGCGCCACTCACAACGTCCTGATGGCGTACTTACCCAAAGAACAGCTAGG
AGAATCATTTATGCTCAGCACACTTCCACAAGCTCATGCAACTTTCTTGAACCGCATCCGCGATGCGGTC
GCTTCCGATGTTCGCTTCCGCGCTCTTCTGATCGGCGGCTCTTACGTTCACGGAGGACTCGATGAGCACT
CCGATTTGGATTTCGACATCGTTGTTGAGGACAACTGCTACGCAGATGTCTTGTCTACACGCAAGGATTT
TGCCGAGGCACTGCCCGGCTTCCTCAACGCGTTCACCGGCGAACATGTAGGAGAACCGCGCCTTCTGATC
TGCCTATATGGTCCGCCACTGCTACACATCGATTTGAAGTTTTCTCTTGCTTCCGATCTCGACCAGCAAA
TCGAGCGGCGGGCGGTTCTGTTTGCTCGTGATCCGGCAGAGATCGAGAAGCGCATTGAGGCGGCAGCGGT
GGCATGGCCAAACCGTCCCTCCGAGTGGTTCGAAGCACGTTGTCAGCGCCAGTGATATAAGACGGTAATT
CACCATTTGGATTGTCCGCTCCACCCAACATGTTGTTTCCTTAAGGTTCTCACACCAGAAAGGACATCAA
CATGCTGAGCAGAGAGGACTTTTACATGATAAAGCAAATGCGCCAGCAGGGCGCGTACATTGTCGATATT
GCGACTCAGATTGGTTGCTCTGAACGGACGGTCAGACGCTACCTCAAATACCCTGAACCGCCAGCCAGAA
AGACCCGCCACAAAATGGTTAAGCTGAAACCGTTTATGGATTACATCGACATGCGCCTGGCAGAGAATGT
CTGGAATAGTGAGGTTATCTTTGCGGAGATTAAGGCAATGGGTTATACGGGCGGACGTTCCATGCTGCGT
TACTACATCCAGCCCAAACGTAAAATGCGTCCGTCAAAAAGAACAGTTCGCTTCGAAACTCAGCCTAGAT
ACCAGCTCCAGCACGACTGGGGCGAAGTTGAGGTGGAGGTTGCCGGGCAACGGTGCAAAGTTAACTTTGC
GGTTAATACGCTGGGGTTCTCCCGCCGCTTCCATGTCTTCGCCGCACCAAAACAGGATGCTGAGCATACC
TACGAATCACTGGTTCGCGCCTTCCGCTACTTCGGTGGTTGTGTGAAAACGGTGCTGGTTGATAACCAGA
AGGCTGCGGTGCTGAAGAATAACAACGGGAAAGTCGTGTTCAACTCCGGATTCCTGTTGCTGGCCGACCA
CTATAACTTCCTGCCACGGGCATGCCGTCCACGCAGGGCCAGAACAAAAGGTAAGGTTGAGCGGATGGTG
AAATACCTCAAGGAGAACTTCTTCGTTCGGTACCGCAGGTTCGACAGCTTCACTCATGTTAATCAACAAC
TGGAGCAATGGATAGCCGATGTGGCTGACAAACGGGAACTTCGCCAGTTCAAAGAAACGCCGGAACAGCG
CTTCGCGCTGGAGCAGGAACATCTGCAGCCGTTACCGGATACGGACTTCGATACCAGTTACTTCGACATC
CGCCATGTGTCCTGGGACAGCTATATCGAGGTTGGTGGTAATCGTTACAGCGTTCCCGAAGCGCTGTGTG
GTCAGCCGGTATCGATACGAATATCGCTGGATGACGAGTTGCGGATCTACAGTAATGAGAAACTGGTGGC
CTCACATCGCCTCTGTTCGGCATCGTCTGGCTGGCAGACAGTGCCGGAGCATCACGCCCCGCTCTGGCAG
CAGGTCAGTCAGGTGGAACATCGACCACTGAGTGCCTATGAGGAGCTGTTGTGATGCATGAGCTGGAAGT
CCTGCTGAGTCGCCTGAAAATGGAGCATCTGAGTTATCACGTTGAAAGCCTGCTGGAACAGGCAGCTAAA
AAAGAGCTGAACTACCGGGAGTTCCTGTGCATGGCGCTACAGCAGGAATGGAACGGCAGGCATCAGCGCG
GTATGGAGTCCAGGCTGAAGCAGGCTCGTCTGCCGTGGGTCAAAACGCTGGAGCAGTTCGACTTTACCTT
CCAGCCGGGCATCGACCGTAAGGTTGTCCGGGAACTGGCTGGTCTGGCGTTCGTGGAGCGCAGCGAAAAC
GTGATCCTGCTGGGACCTCCTGGTGTCGGAAAAACTCATCTGGCCATAGCTCTTGGCGTGAAAGCGGTGG
ATGCGGGACATCGGGTACTGTTTATGCCACTGGACAGACTGATCGCGACACTGATGAAAGCGAAACAGGA
AAACCGGCTGGAGCGTCAGCTGCAGCAACTGAGTTATGCCCGGGTGTTGATCCTGGATGAAATAGGCTAT
CTGCCGATGAACAGAGAGGAAGCCAGCCTGTTCTTCCGGCTACTGAACCGTCGATATGAAAAAGCGAGCA
TCATACTGACGTCAAACAAAGGGTTCGCAGACTGGGGAGAAATGTTCGGAGATCACGTGCTGGCAACAGC
GATACTGGATCGGTTGCTACATCACTCAACCACGCTGAATATCAAAGGAGAGAGTTACCGGTTAAAAGAG
AAACGTAAAGCTGGAGTGCTGACCAAAAACACAACGCCAATCAGTGATGATGAAATGGTGAAAAGCGGAC
AGCATCAGTAACGAAAGTATCTTAGCGGGCATGAAAATGGCAAATAACGGTCAAACATCGTGGCGTTGAC
AACGTGCCTGGATCTGGCTACACTATGCGGCCACCAAGCTCGCCCGTGGAGTCTCTACGAAGCGATCGGC
ATGCTCGGTTTCCTTCCGTGAGCAAGTGTTAGGACCTTTGCTCTACCGTCGCGCTGGAAAGGACCAGCGC
GGAGTGAGGCGATTGGAAACCCTTCGACTGGGATGAAGAGCGCAGACCTAGCCACCACCATTGCGCTGCA
CGATGCGTTGTCTGTCAGGGATGCCATCAAAGCATCTGCCTCCATCTATCTCGACCTCCGAGCCGCCGAT
CCGTCGTTGGAACCGACAACGCATATGCCAGGTCTTCTGTACGACTTAATAGAACGTGCGGTACCAGGCA
CGCCTAACCGTCAGTGAGATTGGATGAGTGAACGATATTGATCGAGAAGAGCCCTGCGCAGCCGCTGCCG
TGCCCGAGAGCATGGCGGCTCACGTGATGGGATACAAATGGGCGCGTGATAAGGTTGGTCAGTCCGGCTG
CGCGGTCTATCGGCTGCATAGCAAGTCAGGCGGCTCCGACTTGTTTCTGAAGCACGGCAAAGATGCTTTT
GCCGACGACGTGACTGATGAAATGGTGAGATTGCGTTGGCTGGCGGGGCACATTTCTGTGCCCTCCGTTG
TAAGCTTCGTTCGCACGCCCAATCAGGCATGGCTCCTGACAACAGCAATACATGGAAAAACGGCATATCA
AGTGCTGAAATCGGATTTCGGAGCCCGTCTCGTTGTTGTTGACGCATTGGCGGCGTTCATGCGCCGACTG
CATGCGATCCCAGTGAGCGAATGCTCCGTTCAACAGTGGACCACGCATGCAGGCTTGCCCGAGCGCGGGA
GTATCGAGGCGGGGGTTGTTGATGTCGATGACTTCGATAAGGAGCGCGAAGGGTGGACGGCCGAACAGGT
TTGGGAGGCGATGCATCGCCTCCTACCGCTCGCGCCGGACCCAGTCGTGACGCACGGCGATTTTTCACTC
GATAATCTACTTATCGTCGAAGGTAAGGTAGTCGGCTGCATCGACGTTGGGCGGGCTGGTATTGCTGATC
GATACCAAGACCTTGCCGTGTTATGGAACTGTCTTGAGGAGTTCGAACCTTCGCTTCAGGAGAGGCTTGT
TGCGCAATATGGCATTGCCGATCCGGATAGGCGCAAGCTGCAATTTCATCTCCTGCTGGACGAACTTTTC
TAAGGCGATGCCCCCTCGACCTCGATCAGGGAGGCGTTCAGGACGACTCACAAAGAAAGCCGGGCAATGC
CCGGCTTTTTCTGCTGCTACCTCCGTAGTCGTAAGGTCGTTGCAGGTGCTCGGGTGCGGTACAACTCGCC
GGTCGCCAGCTCAAGCGCGATCACGTCGTTGCCGTCGTAGTTGACGATGATGCTGTTGGGCCGACTGTCC
TCACGCTTCGCAGGGAGAGGCCAGCCTTCAATCGAAGCCGGCGCAAGCTCGTAGTGCTTCCCGGTTTCGA
CGCTGCGCAGCGTCCAGGTCCTGCAACCGGCCACGCCGGTCGCAGAAACCACGGCGAGCGAGCCGCGAAA
ATCGTGCGGGTACGCCTCGATGTTCATACGCCTCCTAGATCGAGCGCGAGCGTTTCTGCTCGGCCTTGGC
CGCCTGTTCCTGGGACACCTCGCCGATGACCTTGCCCTGGCCCCGGCTGTAGGCGATTTCGTAGTTCTTG
CCGACAACCGGCGGCTTCTCAAAGATGCCCCGGCTGTGTTTCACGATCCCGCCTTCGCTGAACTGGTAGA
CGTTGCGCCCATCGTCGTGCAGCACCTGGCCGACGTGCTTGTGCGGGTGGACGTTTTTGCTTGCGTCCTT
CGCATCGCTCAACTGGTGAATGCCTTTCGGTAGCCCCGCCTCGGGCAACACCTTCATGGTCAGCCATTCG
CCGTTCACTACCTGGTCCACCTGGCGGCTGCCGTTCATGACGGCGATCTTGACGCTGCCCTCGGGTTTCA
TGATGACGCCAGGGCTTGCCGATGTGCGTGGTGCCCCGATCTGTACTTTGTTCATACGCTCTAGTTCTCC
TTAGTAGGTTCTCGCGCGGCGTTGCCGCTGTTCTTGCTGCTCGATGTCTTGCTGCTTGAGCTGCTGCACC
TTCTGCCGCTGGCCCTCGTCGAGAAGCACCTTGCCGACAGCACTTCTCACCTGGCGTTCAACCCCGTCCT
TGCCCAGGCTGCTGCGCTCGGACAGGTCGTTGAAATCGGTGTGCTTCTTCATGTTCGACAGGGCGGCGAG
CTGGCCATCGTTCAACAGCGATTCCTTGAGCTTGGCCGTGTCGGCCTCGCTCAACTGGACCTTGCCGGCC
GCCGCGTCCGCGAGGCGCTTTTCAGCGTGCAAATGGTTGCGGTAGTTCTCCGGGGTGATCGGCGGCAGCT
CCTTCGGGTAGGCGTTCTCGCCCGGCGCGAAGATTGGGAAGATGGCCTTGCCGCCGACCGCCTTGGCGGC
CTCCTGTGCCTTCGTCCTGCCGGGATTCACGCCCTGGGTGATCTGCACCTGGCGGTCGTCGTCGCCGGCG
ATCACAACGGGCTTGTCCGGGAATTTCGCGTGCAGGGCCTCGGCAACAGCCTGTAGGTTGCCGGAATCGA
ACGCGGCGACAGTCGCGTGCCCCAGCGCTTCGGCCACTGTGGCGGCGGTGGCATAGCCTTCGCCGATCAC
CAGCGCCGGCGCGGCCGCGAGCGCATCCATGCCACCGACGACATGGAAGCATCCTTCCTTGCGGCTGTCC
TTGGCGAAGCGCTTGGTGCCGTCCTCCTGGATGTACTGCATGGTCCATTGCTTGCCGTCGGCGTCGTAGG
CCGGGATGTAGGTTTTCTGGCCCTCCTGGTCGGTAAGGACGCCGGCGTGCACCTGTAGACCCTTGTCGCG
CAGGTACGGCGTCGGTTCCGTGATGGGAACCAGGCTTTGCGCCTGGCGGCCGATGCGCTGCGCCGTGGCT
TCGTGCTGGCGTTCTTGTTCCTCGGCACGCGCGGCCAGCTTGGCCGCCGCCTCGGCCTGCATCTTGGCCT
TCTCGGCGGGGTCCAGGGCGTAGCCCTTGGCCTTCCACTTCATTTCGACGCCGGTGCGGTTGTTTTTGAT
GTAACCGGCCGGGTGGCCGTCGAGGTGGCCGACGTAGAAGCCCGACTTCTCGCCCTTCTTGTCGCCCTCG
GTCTCGATGCGGTGCTTCTTGCCGTCCATGATGGGGTGCTCGCCGCCTGGGGTGACGACGCAGCCCATGC
TTTTCAGGGCCTCCGCGAACTCATCTTCGGGGGTGACGGCCGGGGATTGCTGGGTGGGCACGTTGTCCGG
CAGCCAGCGTTGCAGCTTGCCCATGTCGGCGTTCGGTCCGGCGTACCAGGACTTGGCCACCTTGTCCCAC
TGCGCGCCGGCCGCCTTGGCAACCTGGCGCTCGCCGTAGGGCACGGCCAGGTAGACGCGCTCCTGGGCCG
CGTTGGGGCGCTCGGCCGTGGGTTGGGTAGGCTGGGCCTCGGCGCGGGCCTCTACGGCCGCTGTAGCGCC
CTCGCGCGCCCATTTGGCGAACGGGGCAGGGTCAACCCCTGCCGGAACGTACCAGGCGCGTTCCTGGCGG
TCCCAGCGCGCTCCAAGGGCCTTCACCTCGTCTTTCTCCTTGAACGGCACGTTCAAGTAGGCGCGCTCGG
GCTTGGCGGGGGCTTGAGCGGCCGCCGGCTGCTCGGCGGCGTTCATGGCCTGGGCCATTTCCTGCTGCTC
GCGCTCGTAGTCGGCGATCCGGCGCTGTAGGTCCTCGTCGTGCAGCATGGCCGTGCCCTCGGCGGCCTTG
CGCGCCTCCTTGGCGGCAACGCGGTCCTCGTCGGTGCTGTTGGGATCGCGGCGAACTCGCTCTTCATGGA
TGCGGGCGAACTTCGCGGCCTGCTCGTACTCGTTGGCCGTCGCGTAAGCGTCGATCACGGCCAGGCGGTC
GGCGAGCGCTTCGGCATTGGTCTGCGCGTCGGGGCCGGCGAAGTCGGCAAGCCATTGGTGGCCGCCCCAC
GCATGGTTCGCATAGACGCCCCAAAACTCCGGCTCTCGGTCGCCGGCCGGCACCACGGACCGTTCGCCGT
CGTGCTCGACCTCGACGTTGGCCTGGACCTGGACGCGGCCGGTCCAATCGGCAGGCAGCTCAAAGCCCAG
CGTGGTTTCGGTCAGCGCGGCCAGCGATTGGTTGCCTTCCGCCGGCTCCGCGCCGGCGCGGTACATGCGC
AGGGTCTGCGCGATCAGCTCGTCGGCCGGCGCAATGGCCGGTCGTGCCACCTGGTCTTGCTGTTGCTCCA
TAGTTGCCCCCTGCGCAGGCTCGATGGCCTGCTGGGTCGTTTGTTCTTGAATTTGCTTCTGCTCGAACGC
CAGGACGAAATCCTGGATCTTCTCCGCGTCGGCGGCCGCGCGGAAAATCTCTAGCGGGTCCTCTTGTAGC
GCCTTGATCCACGATCCGACATAGGCCGCGTGCTGGCCGGGGTCGTGGCCGATGCCCAGCTCGTCGCCCA
GGATCATGCTGGCAATCTCGGCCCGCAGCTCTTCCTTGGCGTACCCCTCGCTCCCGAAGGGATGCGCCAG
GTCGCGGTCCAGCCGCGACGGGTGGCCGGTCCAGTGCCCCAGCTCATGGAGCGCGGTTGCGTAGTAGTTG
TCGGCGCTCGGGAACTGGCCTTTGTCGGGCAGATGGATGCTGTCCGTGGACGGCCGATAAAACGCGCGGT
CGTGCTCGCCGTGGCGGATGGTGGCACCTGACGCCGCAAGGATGTGCTCGGCCCGCTCGACGGCGCTCCA
AGTCTGTTCCTTGCGTTCCAACGGCGGCAGGCCGTCGATCTGCTCCGCATTGAACACGGTGGCGAAGAAC
ACGCGCGGGCGTTCGAGCTGCACCGTCACCTTGACCGGATCGCCGTTGGCATCGAGGACCGGCTTGCCGG
TCTGCTCGTCGGTCTTGGTCTGCTCTTCGCTGAACTTCCAATACTGGATCGGCGTGCCTTTCTCGCCGCG
ACGCACCTGTGCGCCGGCGGCAGCGGCCTGCTTGTAGGTCATCCAGCGCGGGTCCGCATGGCCCTGGGCC
ATGAGCTGAATCGCGTTGATGCCCTTGTAACGCTTCCCGGTAGTCGGGTTGAGCGGGATGAAGGAGCCGG
GCATGCCCGGTTCCCACGGTTTTTGCCACGGCGCAGTGCCGGCTTTCAGTTGCTCAATGAGGCGTTCGGC
AACCTGCTCGTGGAACGGCTTTTTGACCTCTGCCATAGCCAATTACCTCCCGTCATTGGCGGCCGCGGTC
GTCGTGTCCTCGGGCACGGTCGCGTCCACCAGGTCAATGTCGCTCTCGGCGGCGTCCTGCTCGCTCAAGG
CGTCCTCGGGGAAGGCCCCGGCCTTCTCCGCTTCTTCCGGGTCGAACTCGACCTGGAAGCCGGGCGTCAT
CGCATCGGCGAGCTTTTCACGCAGGGCGGCGGCGGCGTTCGCGGTATCGTCGAACGGCGCAAAGTCGTCC
TGCTGCACGGTCTTGGGATCATTCATCGCTTTCACTCCTGGTTGGTGCCGTTACGGCCTTTGCTGTAGTC
CGGCCTGCCTTTCAGGTCGGGGTATGTCTGCTTGCACGTCGGGAAGTTGCTGCACCCCCACCAGAACATG
CCGCGCTTCTTGCCAGGCCGACGGGAAAGGCCGTGGCCGCAGGCCATGCACTTGTGCAGCTCGGAGACTT
TCGGGGCCTCGCGCGGGACGGGCTTGCCGCCCTTGTCGTCGCACGCGAACTTGCAGCCGTCGGCAAAGCC
GGTGCAGCCCCAAAAGTATTCGTTCTTGTCCTTCTTCTTGAGGCGTCGCAGCGGCTTGCCGCAGGACGGG
CAAGGGTGCGTGTCGATCTTCATGTTGAGGCCGTTGTCTTTGATGTTGGCGACCTCGGCGCCGATGTATT
CCATCAGCTCGTTGACGAACGACAGCGTGTCGCGCTCGCCGGCCTGGATGGCCTTCTGCTGCTCATGCCA
GAGCGCGGTCATGTCGGGGAATCTGGCCGTGTCGGGCAGTGCGTCGTACAGCTCTTCGCCGGTCGGCGTG
GACACGATGTGCTTGCCCTTCTCCACCAGGTAGCCGCGCTCGAAAAGCGTGGCGATGATGGAGTCTCGCG
TTGCCGGCGTGCCGATCCCGCCGTGCTCGCCTTGCTTGCCCTTGTCCTTTTCGATCAAGATTTTCCGCAG
GCGGTCATCGCGGATGTATTTCGCAACGCGGGTAAGGTCCGACAGCAGAGATTCCATCGTGTACAGCGGC
TGCGGTTTCGTCTCCTGCTGCTCGGCCTTCGCATCGGTGCAGGTGCCGGCCTGGCCGTCACGCAGCTTGC
GCAGGTCCTGTTCAATGTCGTCGGCATTGCCTTCCAGGTCCTCGTTGCCGGCGTCGTTCTTGTAGAGAAT
CTTCCAGCCCGGCGACGTGGTGACGTTCGAGCGCACGCCGAAACGATGATCGCCGACCTGGGCAAGCACG
TCGGTCTGGTCATACAGATGCTTCGGCCAGAACTGCGCGACGTAGGCGCGCGCGATCAGCAGGTAAATCT
TCTGCTCGGCATCGGTGAGCTTCGACAGGTCGGCCGTGCTTTCGGTCGGGATGATCGCGTGGTGCGCGGA
AACCTTGGACGAGTTGAAGGCGCGGCTCTTGATCGTCGGATTGGCGCGCTGCGCAGCAGCGGCCAGCATG
GGGGCCGTCTGTGCGATGGCCGCCAGCACGCCCGGCGCATCGCCGTGCTGTTCCTCGCTCAAGTATTCGC
AGTCGGAACGGTTGTAGGTGATGAGCTTGTGCTTCTCGCGCAGGGCCTGCGTAATGTCCTTCACCTGGTC
CGGCTTGAAGCCGAACTTGCGCGAGGCGTCCATTTGCAGTTTCAGCAGGTTGTAGGGCAGCGGCGCAGCC
GCTTCCTTCGCCTTGGTGGTCACGGACACGATGCGGGCGGGTTGGCCGCTCACGGCGGCCGCGATGCCCT
CGGCGTGCTCCTTGTTGCTGAGGCGGCCTTTCTCGTCCACCGGATCGCCGTCGGCGACCTGGTAACGGGC
CGGGAACTGAATGCCCTCGACCTCGAACTGGCCGTTCACCAGGTAGTAGTAGGTTTTCTGGTGGGCCGCG
TTCTCGCGGCAACGGCGCACGACAAGGCCCAGGATCGGAGTCTGCACGCGCCCCACGCTCAACAGCCCCT
GATAGCCCTTCGCGCGTGCCGCAAGCGTGTACAGGCGCGTGATGTTGAAGCCGTATAGCTGGTCGCCGAC
GCTGCGGGCCTCGGCCGCAGCGGACAGGCCGGCGAACTCGCGGTTGTCGCGCATCGCGGCGAGCTGCCGG
CGCACGATCTTCACGTTGTTGTCGTTGATAAGCAGCCGCTGCACCGGCAGACGGCAGTTGGCGTATTCCA
GGATTTCATCGACCAGAAGCTGGCCTTCGTCGTCCGGGTCGCCGGCGTGAACCACGCTTTTCGCCTGCTT
CAACAGGCTGAGGATGGTCTTGAACTGAGCTTTCGCACCGGCATCGCCGGACGGTTTCTTGCGCCAGGGA
ATATGGACGATGGGCAGGTCGGCCATGTTCCAGTTGGCGTAGCGCTCGTCGTAGTCCTCCGGGTCTAGCA
AGGCCAGCATGTGACCGTAGCACCAGGTCACGCGGTCGGAGCCGCATTCGTAATAGCCGTCCTTGCGGCT
GCCGCCGCCCAGGCCCTCGACGATGGCTTTTGCCAGCTCCGGTTTTTCAGCGATTACAAGGCGTTCAAAT
TGCATATATCCCCCTACCCTCACCAGGTCAGAACCGGCCTGATGACGGTGATGATTTGCGAACGATTGAC
AGGCCCGAAGTAGCGGCCGTCGAAAGACGTGTCGCTTACGTCGGACATAAGCAGAACCTCGGCGGTCCCC
AGGGTGTAGCTGTCGGACTGATAACGAGGCAGCGGCCGTCCTGATGGATCGGCCTTGATGAGCGCGCTGT
GAGGCAGCAGCCCGCCATTCACGCGCACGCCGGCGTCGGTGATGGCAACCTCGTCGCCTTTAGCGGCTAA
AACTCGCTTCATCATGTAGCCGTAGTCGCCGGGGCAGAAACCGCCGGCGATGTAGCCCCGCTCCTTGGCG
TCCGAAAACACGCCGACTTGCGGCGGGCAGAACATGACGTAAGCCCCCTTCTCCACCGGCGCATTCGATT
TCCAGTACAGGCCGACCGGAATGCTTTTGGTGGTGTTGACCTTCGCGCCGGCGAGATAGGCCGCGCCGGC
GAGCAACAAGGCCGCGCCGCCTCCGATGGCGACGTACTTGGTGAGGCGCTGGAAGCGGCTCATATCGTGA
TCCCCTCCCCTTCCTCGACGGTGGCCGTCTGGATCAGCTTGTCGCTGACCTTCGGAGCCGGTACGGCCGC
GCGGGCCTGGAATATCGGGTCTTTGAAGTAGAGCGGCTGCTTGCCGTAGATCGCGGGATAGCCGGCGACG
TACACAACCATGTCGCCCGCCTCTTCAATGCTGCCGTCGGCGCTCTTCTTCGGCCCCGGCATGCGCAGGC
ATTCATCGGGGGTCAGCAATGGCCGCTGCACTTCCTGGAAGGTCCGCGAGACGTTGCCCAACAGCGCCGA
CGTGCGGCGGCCGCTCGTCGTGATCTGCTCCTTCACGATGGTCGTGGTGCCTGTCAGTTTTGACAGGTGC
TCGGCCGTCTCCACGCGGTTCGGCGGGTAGGCGTTCTGCACGTGGCAGTTCGACGTGATGCTTTCGTCGT
GGCCGTAGCCGGTTTCGCGGCTCTTGAGCTGGTTAATGTCCTGGCAGATGAGGTAGCACTTGATGCCGTA
GCCGGCGACGAAGGCAAGGGACTCTTGCAGGATTTCGAGCTTGCCCAGGCTGGGGAACTCGTCGAGCATC
ATCAGCAGACGATGCTTGTAGTGCGCGACAGGACGGCCGTTCTCGAAGTCCATCTTGTCGGCCAGCAGCC
GGACGATCATGTTGACCATGACGCGCACCAGAGGCCGCAGACGGGCCTTGTCGTTGGGCTGCGTCACGAT
GAACAGGCTTACCGGGTCGTCGTGGTGCATCAGTTGCTTGATGCGGAAGTCGGACTTGCTGACGTTGCGG
GCCACAACCGGGTCGCGGTACAGGGCCAGGTAGGACTTGGCGGTGGACAGCACGGAACCGGATTCTTCCT
CCGGGCGGTCCATCATGTCGCGGGCCGCAGAGCCGACCGCAGGGTGGTTCTGCCCGTCAACGTGGCCGTA
GGTGGTCATTTCCATCCAAAGCTCGCCCACGTCGCGGTTCGGGTCGGCAAGCATGCCGTCCACCGACGGC
AGGGTGGCCGGCGTACCCTCGTTCTTAGCCTTGTAGAGCGCGTGCAGGATGACGCCGACAAGCAGCGCCT
GGCTGGTTTTCTGCCAGTGCGATTCCAGGCCCTTGCCGTCCGGATCGACGATCAGGGTGGCAAGGTTCTG
CACGTCGCCAACCTCGTACTCGGTCCCCAAGCGGATTTCATCGAGCGGGTTCCAGCACGCGCTACCCTGC
GCGGATGCCGGCTCAAAGCGCACGACCTTGTTGCGGGCATGCTTCTTCCGCCAGCCGGCGGTCAGCGCCC
ACAACTCGCCTTTCAGGTCGGTGATGACGGCGCTGTGCGCCCAGGAAAGCAGCGTCGGAACGACCAGGCC
GACGCCCTTGCCGGAGCGCGTCGGCGCGTAGGTCAAGACGTGCTCGGGGCCGTTGTGCCGCAGGTAGTGG
AACTTGCCGTCCTTGTCCTGCCAGCCGCCCACATAGACGCCGCTGGAAGTGGGCGGGTGTTTGCCTGACA
CCAGCTCGACGACGGTGCGCGGCCGGGGCAGCAGGCCGGCGGCCTGTATGTCCTTCTTGTCGGCCCAGCG
GGCCGAACCGTGCAGATAGTCGTTCGCCTTGCCGGTGTTCGCCTTGACCATCTGCGTGACGGCCGTGCCC
AGCAGGCCCACGGTCGAAACGACCATACCCATGCTGGCCGCGCGCATGAAATCGTCGGGATATTGGCCGT
ACCACTTGCCGGCCCATTGAAGGATCGACCAGGGCGTGTAGACGTGGTTGATATTCCAGCCAAGTCCGGC
CTGATACTGGAAGGAATGGGCGAAATATTGCGTCGCGGTCTGCAAGCCTGCCCCAAGGGACAGGCCGGCG
AGGATGGGAACGGTCTTGCTGGCCTTCGGTTTTTTCGCCCGTATCTGTGGCCCCACGGCGTTGTTTCGGT
TCTTCATCTACTCCTACCTCGGGTAGTTTTAAGGGAGCCTCGCGGGGTCACGGTGACGGGATCACCGATG
GCGAGGCGCTTCATGCGTTGCACCGTGGCCTTATCGACGGGCAGCACCAGAATCTCGTCGTTTTCTTTCC
TCAACAGGGCCAGCGCCTGGTCCTCGACGTTCCGGGTGCCTGCATAGGACAGCGCACCAACATAATCAGT
ATATCGTGCATGCTTCGGTATATCGAAGCCGTTTAGCCGCTTTTGCTCGCGCTCGGCAACATATTTCTCG
GCCGCCGCGATCTGTTCGGGCTTTAGCCCTCTTCCTGGCCCAGAAACTCCCCGTCGCAGTGCGTGAGCTG
GTTCGGCTCCTTGCTGCTCCACGTGACCAGGAACATCACGCGGCAATAGCATTTCAGCTCCGCCGGCGAT
GCGAACCACACCGAGTTGGGACAGCGCTCGCAAACGGTTTTGGCTTTGGGGCGGCGGCTTTCGTCCAATG
CGTCCAACGTTGGGCTTGCGGAGTGCGACGGTTCCGCCGGCGCTGACGGCGCGAGCGTCCCGTCGGTCGC
CGTCGCCGCCTGTGGCGTTGAGGGTGGTTCTGGCTGCGGCAGGTCGAATGCCTCCATCGCCGCCGCGATC
TCTTCGTCCGTCATTTCGTTCGGGTTGCTCATGTGCTTGCTCCTTCGTCAGTAGTTCTTGACGGCGGCGC
TCAAGGGCGGCGTCGTCAAAGGTGATTGCCAGACGGCCAGCGGCGGCCGCCTGCGCGATCCGCTCCTTGA
ACTCTGCTGTGCCGTTGACGGTGATCCGGTCGCCGAAGCGCTCCATTGCCAGGCGCAGGGCGGCGTCCAG
GCCGTCCGTGGTGGCCTCGCGCGAGACTTGCAGGCGGTCGCCGTCGTCGCGGACGGCGCTGCTGCCGACG
CGATAGATGATGGTTCCCTTCTTCGTGATGTTGTCCGTCACGGCCGCATGGCCCGGCTTGGCCTCGCCGC
TGCCCTGGATGGTGTTGCCCTTGAGGTCGCTGCGGCCCTCGCGTGCGCGCAGCGCGGCCAGGGCCTTGTC
GTCGCCCTTCATCGCCTCGGCCTTGAGCCAGTCGGCCCACGCGCGGCGCTGCGTGCGCTCCTGGACCGCC
TGACGGCCCTGCCGGTACTCGCGGTTGATCTTGTCCAGGTCGGCGCGCAGAGCCTTGTGCGCCTGCGCGT
ACATCAGTCGCTTTGCAATGCGCCCCTCGCCCAGCAGCTTGATAGCGGCGCGGCGCAGCCGGTTGCTGCG
CATCGCGGCTTCAATCAGGCGGTCACGACGCCGGCGCAGCGTGTCCAGCTCGCCCTTGCGCACGGCCCCC
ATTTCCTGGCGTTCAGACTGATACCGGGCGTATAGCTCGGTGGTGTCGATGCGGGTCTTGAGCGGCTTCG
CTCGATACTCCCGCCGCCGGGGGGCTTCGCCGCCCTCGGCTGGCGTGAATGCCCCGAATCGGGCTTCGAG
CTTCGGCTTGGACAGGTCGCGCGAAACGGTGCTGGCCTTGACCGTCGTGCCGTCGCCGGCCTCGAAGATG
AAGCCGTTTCCGCGCTCGCGCAGCTTAAGCCCGTTTTCCCGCAGGACGCGGTGCAGGTCCTCCCAGGATT
GCGCCGCTTGCAGCTCCGGCAGGCATTCGCGCTTGATCCAGCCGACCAGGCTTTCCACGCCCGCGTGCCG
CTCCATGTCGTTCGCGCGGTTCTCGGAAACGCGCTGCCGCGTTTCGTGATTGTCACGCTCAAGCCCGTAG
TCCCGTTCGAGCGTCGCGCAGAGGTCAGCGAGGGCGCGGTAGGCCCGATACGGCTCATGGATGGTGTTTC
GGGTCGGGTGAATCTTGTTGATGGCGATATGGATGTGCAGGTTGTCGGTGTCGTGATGCACGGCACTGAC
GCGCTGATGCTCGGCGAAGCCAAGCCCAGCGCAGATGCGGTCCTCAATCGCGCGCAACGTCTCCGCGTCG
GGCTTCTCTCCCGCGCGGAAGCTAACCAGCAGGTGATAGGTCTTGTCGGCCTCGGAACGGGTGTTGCCGT
GCTGGGTCGCCATCACCTCGGCCATGACAGCGGGCAGGGTGTTTGCCTCGCAGTTCGTGACGCGCACGTG
ACCCAGGCGCTCGGTCTTGCCTTGCTCGTCGGTGATGTACTTCACCAGCTCCGCGAAGTCGCTCTTCTTG
ATGGAGCGCATGGGGACGTGCTTGGCAATCACGCGCACCCCCCGGCCGTTTTAGCGGCTAAAAAAGTCAT
GGCTCTGCCCTCGGGCGGACCACGCCCATCATGACCTTGCCAAGCTCGTCCTGCTTCTCTTCGATCTTCG
CCAGCAGGGCGAGGATCGTGGCATCACCGAACCGCGCCGTGCGCGGGTCGTCGGTGAGCCAGAGTTTCAG
CAGGCCGCCCAGGCGGCCCAGGTCGCCATTGATGCGGGCCAGCTCGCGGACGTGCTCATAGTCCACGACG
CCCGTGATTTTGTAGCCCTGGCCGACGGCCAGCAGGTAGGCCGACAGGCTCATGCCGGCCGCCGCCGCCT
TTTCCTCAATCGCTCTTCGTTCGTCTGGAAGGCAGTACACCTTGATAGGTGGGCTGCCCTTCCTGGTTGG
CTTGGTTTCATCAGCCATCCGCTTGCCCTCATCTGTTACGCCGGCGGTAGCCGGCCAGCCTCGCAGAGCA
GGATTCCCGTTGAGCACCGCCAGGTGCGAATAAGGGACAGTGAAGAAGGAACACCCGCTCGCGGGTGGGC
CTACTTCACCTATCCTGCCCGGCTGACGCCGTTGGATACACCAAGGAAAGTCTACACGAACCCTTTGGCA
AAATCCTGTATATCGTGCGAAAAAGGATGGATATACCGAAAAAATCGCTATAATGACCCCGAAGCAGGGT
TATGCAGCGGAAAAGCGCTGCTTCCCTGCTGTTTTGTGGAATATCTACCGACTGGAAACAGGCAAATGCA
GGAAATTACTGAACTGAGGGGACAGGCGAGAGACGATGCCAAAGAGCTACACCGACGAGCTGGCCGAGTG
GGTTGAATCCCGCGCGGCCAAGAAGCGCCGGCGTGATGAGGCTGCGGTTGCGTTCCTGGCGGTGAGGGCG
GATGTCGAGGCGGCGTTAGCGTCCGGCTATGCGCTCGTCACCATTTGGGAGCACATGCGGGAAACGGGGA
AGGTCAAGTTCTCCTACGAGACGTTCCGCTCGCACGCCAGGCGGCACATCAAGGCCAAGCCCGCCGATGT
GCCCGCACCGCAGGCCAAGGCTGCGGAACCCGCGCCGGCACCCAAGACGCCGGAGCCACGGCGGCCGAAG
CAGGGGGGCAAGGCTGAAAAGCCGGCCCCCGCTGCGGCCCCGACCGGCTTCACCTTCAACCCAACACCGG
ACAAAAAGGATCTACTGTAATGGCGAAAATTCACATGGTTTTGCAGGGCAAGGGCGGGGTCGGCAAGTCG
GCCATCGCCGCGATCATTGCGCAGTACAAGATGGACAAGGGGCAGACACCCTTGTGCATCGACACCGACC
CGGTGAACGCGACGTTCGAGGGCTACAAGGCCCTGAACGTCCGCCGGCTGAACATCATGGCCGGCGACGA
AATTAACTCGCGCAACTTCGACACCCTGGTCGAGCTGATTGCGCCGACCAAGGATGACGTGGTGATCGAC
AACGGTGCCAGCTCGTTCGTGCCTCTGTCGCATTACCTCATCAGCAACCAGGTGCCGGCTCTGCTGCAAG
AAATGGGGCATGAGCTGGTCATCCATACCGTCGTCACCGGCGGCCAGGCTCTCCTGGACACGGTGAGCGG
CTTCGCCCAGCTCGCCAGCCAGTTCCCGGCCGAAGCGCTTTTCGTGGTCTGGCTGAACCCGTATTGGGGG
CCTATCGAGCATGAGGGCAAGAGCTTTGAGCAGATGAAGGCGTACACGGCCAACAAGGCCCGCGTGTCGT
CCATCATCCAGATTCCGGCCCTCAAGGAAGAAACCTACGGCCGCGATTTCAGCGACATGCTGCAAGAGCG
GCTGACGTTCGACCAGGCGCTGGCCGATGAATCGCTCACGATCATGACGCGGCAACGCCTCAAGATCGTG
CGGCGCGGCCTGTTTGAACAGCTCGACGCGGCGGCCGTGCTATGAGCGACCAGATTGAAGAGCTGATCCG
GGAGATTGCGGCCAAGCACGGCATCGCCGTCGGCCGCGACGACCCGGTGCTGATCCTGCATACCATCAAC
GCCCGGCTCATGGCCGACAGTGCGGCCAAGCAAGAGGAAATCCTTGCCGCGTTCAAGGAAGAGCTGGAAG
GGATCGCCCATCGTTGGGGCGAGGACGCCAAGGCCAAAGCGGAGCGGATGCTGAACGCGGCCCTGGCGGC
CAGCAAGGACGCAATGGCGAAGGTAATGAAGGACAGCGCCGCGCAGGCGGCCGAAGCGATCCGCAGGGAA
ATCGACGACGGCCTTGGCCGCCAGCTCGCGGCCAAGGTCGCGGACGCGCGGCGCGTGGCGATGATGAACA
TGATCGCCGGCGGCATGGTGTTGTTCGCGGCCGCCCTGGTGGTGTGGGCCTCGTTATGAATCGCAGAGGC
GCAGATGAAAAAGCCCGGCGTTGCCGGGCTTGTTTTTGCGTTAGCTGGGCTTGTTTGACAGGCCCAAGCT
CTGACTGCGCCCGCGCTCGCGCTCCTGGGCCTGTTTCTTCTCCTGCTCCTGCTTGCGCATCAGGGCCTGG
TGCCGTCGGGCTGCTTCACGCATCGAATCCCAGTCGCCGGCCAGCTCGGGATCGTCCGCGCGCATCTTGC
GCGTCGCCAGTTCCTCGATCTTGGGCGCGTGAATGCCCATGCCTTCCTTGATTTCGCGCACCATGTCCAG
CCGCGTGTGCAGGGTCTGCAAGCGGGCTTGCTGTTGGGCCTGCTGCTGCTGCCAGGCGGCCTTTGTACGC
GGCAGGGACAGCAAGCCGGGGGCATTGGACTGTAGCTGCTGCAAACGCGCCTGCTGACGGTCTACGAGCT
GTTCTAGGCGGTCCTCGATGCGCTCCACCTGGTCATGCTTTGCCTGCACGTAGAGCGCAAGGGTCTGCTG
GTAGGTCTGCTCGATGGGCGCGGATTCTAAGAGGGCCTGCTGTTCCGTCTCGGCCTCCTGGGCCGCCTGT
AGCAAATCCTCGCCGCTGTTGCCGCTGGACTGCTTTACTGCCGGGGACTGCTGTTGCCCTGCTCGCGCCG
TCGTCGCAGTTCGGCTTGCCCCCACTCGATTGACTGCTTCATTTCGAGCCGCAGCGATGCGATCTCGGAT
TGCGTCAACGGACGGGGCAGCGCGGAGGTGTCCGGCTTCTCCTTGGGTGAGTCGGTCGATGCCATAGCCA
AAGGTTTCCTTCCAAAATGCGTCCATTGCTGGACCGTGTTTCTCATTGATGCCCGCAAGCATCTTCGGCT
TGACCGCCAGGTCAAGCGCGCCTTCATGGGCGGTCATGACGGACGCCGCCATGACCTTGCCGCCGTTGTT
CTCGATGTAGCCGCGTAATGAGGCAATGGTGCCGCCCATCGTCAGCGTGTCATCGACAACGATGTACTTC
TGGCCGGGGATCACCTCCCCCTCGAAAGTCGGGTTGAACGCCAGGCGATGATCTGAACCGGCTCCGGTTC
GGGCGACCTTCTCCCGCTGCACAATGTCCGTTTCGACCTCAAGGCCAAGGCGGTCGGCCAGAACGACCGC
CATCATGGCCGGAATCTTGTTGTTCCCCGCCGCCTCGACGGCGAGGACTGGAACGATGCGGGGCTTGTCG
TCGCCGATCAGCGTCTTGAGCTGGGCAACAGTGTCGTCCGAAATCAGGCGCTCGACCAAATTAAGCGCCG
CTTCCGCGTCGCCCTGCTTCGCAGCCTGGTATTCAGGCTCGTTGGTCAAAGAACCAAGGTCGCCGTTGCG
AACCACCTTCGGGAAGTCTCCCCACGGTGCGCGCTCGGCTCTGCTGTAGCTGCTCAAGACGCCTCCCTTT
TTAGCCGCTAAAACTCTAACGAGTGCGCCCGCGACTCAACTTGACGCTTTCGGCACTTACCTGTGCCTTG
CCACTTGCGTCATAGGTGATGCTTTTCGCACTCCCGATTTCAGGTACTTTATCGAAATCTGACCGGGCGT
GCATTACAAAGTTCTTCCCCACCTGTTGGTAAATGCTGCCGCTATCTGCGTGGACGATGCTGCCGTCGTG
GCGCTGCGACTTATCGGCCTTTTGGGCCATATAGATGTTGTAAATGCCAGGTTTCAGGGCCCCGGCTTTA
TCTACCTTCGTGGTTCGTCCATGCGCCTTGGTTCTCGGTCTCGGACAATTCTTTCGCCCATTCATGACCA
GGAGGCGGTGTTTCATTGGGTGACTCCTGACGGTTGCCTCTGGTGTTCAAACGTGTCCTGGTCGCTTGCC
GGCTAAAAAAAAGCCGACCTCGGCAGTTCGAGGCCGGCTTTCCCTAGAGCCGGGCGCGTCAAGGTTGTTC
CATCTATTTTAGTGAACTGCGTTCGATTTATCAGTTACTTTCCTCCCGCTTTGTGTTTCCTCCCACTCGT
TTCCGCGTCTAGCCGACCCCTCAACATAGCGGCCTCTTCTTGGGCTGCCTTTGCCTCTTGCCGCGCTTCG
TCACGCTCGGCTTGCACCGTCGTAAAGCGCTCGGCCTGCCTGGCCGCCTCTTGCGCCGCCAACTTCCTTT
GCTCCTGGTGGGCCTCGGCGTCGGCCTGCGCCTTCGCTTTCACCGCTGCCAACTCCGTGCGCAAACTCTC
CGCTTCGCGCCTGGTCGCGTCGCGCTCGCCGCGAAGCGCCTGCATTTCCTGGTTGGCCGCGTCCAGGGTC
TTGCGGCTCTCTTCTTTGAATGCGCGGGCGTCCTGGTGAGCGTAGTCCAGCTCGGCGCGCAGCTCCTGCG
CTCGACGCTCCACCTCGTCGGCCCGCTGCGTCGCCAGCGCGGCCCGCTGCTCGGCTCCTGCCAGGGCGGT
GCGTGCTTCGGCCAGGGCTTGCCGCTGGCGTGCGGCCAGCTCGGCCGCCTCGGCGGCCTGCTGCTCTAGC
AATGTAACGCGCGCCTGGGCTTCTTCCAGCTCGCGGGCCTGCGCCTCGAAGGCGTCGGCCAGCTCCCCGC
GCACGGCTTCCAACTCGTTGCGCTCACGATCCCAGCCGGCTTGCGCTGCCTGCAACGATTCATTGGCAAG
GGCCTGGGCGGCTTGCCAGAGGGCGGCCACGGCCTGGTTGCCGGCCTGCTGCACCGCGTCCGGCACCTGG
ACTGCCAGCGGGGCGGCCTGCGCCGTGCGCTGGCGTCGCCATTCGCGCATGCCGGCGCTGGCGTCGTTCA
TGTTGACGCGGGCGGCCTTACGCACTGCATCCACGGTCGGGAAGTTCTCCCGGTCGCCTTGCTCGAACAG
CTCGTCCGCAGCCGCAAAAATGCGGTCGCGCGTCTCTTTGTTCAGTTCCATGTTGGCTCCGGTAATTGGT
AAGAATAATAATACTCTTACCTACCTTATCAGCGCAAGAGTTTAGCTGAACAGTTCTCGACTTAACGGCA
GGTTTTTTAGCGGCTGAAGGGCAGGCAAAAAAAGCCCCGCACGGTCGGCGGGGGCAAAGGGTCAGCGGGA
AGGGGATTAGCGGGCGTCGGGCTTCTTCATGCGTCGGGGCCGCGCTTCTTGGGATGGAGCACGACGAAGC
GCGCACGCGCATCGTCCTCGGCCCTATCGGCCCGCGTCGCGGTCAGGAACTTGTCGCGCGCTAGGTCCTC
CCTGGTGGGCACCAGGGGCATGAACTCGGCCTGCTCGATGTAGGTCCACTCCATGACCGCATCGCAGTCG
AGGCCGCGTTCCTTCACCGTCTCTTGCAGGTCGCGGTACGCCCGCTCGTTGAGCGGCTGGTAACGGGCCA
ATTGGTCGTAAATGGCTGTCGGCCATGAGCGGCCTTTCCTGTTGAGCCAGCAGCCGACGACGAAGCCGGC
AATGCAGGCCCCTGGCACAACCAGGCCGACGCCGGGGGCAGGGGATGGCAGCAGCTCGCCAACCAGGAAC
CCCGCCGCGATGATGCCGATGCCGGTCAACCAGCCCTTGAAACTATCCGGCCCCGAAACACCCCTGCGCA
TTGCCTGGATGCTGCGCCGGATAGCTTGCAACATCAGGAGCCGTTTCTTTTGTTCGTCAGTCATGGTCCG
CCCTCACCAGTTGTTCGTATCGGTGTCGGACGAACTGAAATCGCAAGAGCTGCCGGTATCGGTCCAGCCG
CTGTCCGTGTCGCTGCTGCCGAAGCACGGCGAGGGGTCCGCGAACGCCGCAGACGGCGTATCCGGCCGCA
GCGCATCGCCCAGCATGGCCCCGGTCAGCGAGCCGCCGGCCAGGTAGCCCAGCATGGTGCTGTTGGTCGC
CGCCGGCCACCAGGGCCGACGTGACGAAATCGCCGTCATTCCCTCTGGATTGTTCGCTGCTCGGCGGGGC
AGTGCGCCGCGCCGGCGGCGTCGTGGATGGCTCGGGTTGGCTGGCCTGCGACGGCCGGCGAAAGGTGCGC
AGCAGCTCGTTATCGACCGGCTGCGGCGTCGGGGCCGCCGCCTTGCGCTGCGGTCGGTGTTCCTTCTTCG
GCTCGCGCAGCTTGAACAGCATGATCGCGGAAACCAGCAGCAACGCCGCGCCTACGCCTCCCGCGATGTA
GAACAGCATCGGATTCATTCTTCGGTCCTCCTTGTAGCGGAACCGTTGTCTGTGCGGCGCGGGTGGCCCG
CGCCGCTGTCTTTGGGGATCAGCCCTCGATGAGCGCGACCAGTTTCACGTCGGCAAGGTTCGCCTCGAAC
TCCTGGCCGTCGTCCTCGTACTTCAACCAGGCATAGCCTTCCGCCGGCGGCCGACGGTTGAGGATAAGGC
GGGCAGGGCGCTCGTCGTGCTCGACCTGGACGATGGCCTTTTTCAGCTTGTCCGGGTCCGGCTCCTTCGC
GCCCTTTTCCTTGGCGTCCTTACCGTCCTGGTCGCCGTCCTCGCCGTCCTGGCCGTCGCCGGCCTCCGCG
TCACGCTCGGCATCAGTCTGGCCGTTGAAGGCATCGACGGTGTTGGGATCGCGGCCCTTCTCGTCCAGGA
ACTCGCGCAGCAGCTTGACCGTGCCGCGCGTGATTTCCTGGGTGTCGTCGTCAAGCCACGCCTCGACTTC
CTCCGGGCGCTTCTTGAAGGCCGTCACCAGCTCGTTCACCACGGTCACGTCGCGCACGCGGCCGGTGTTG
AACGCATCGGCGATCTTCTCCGGCAGGTCCAGCAGCGTGACGTGCTGGGTGATGAACGCCGGCGACTTGC
CGATTTCCTTGGCGATATCGCCTTTCTTCTTGCCCTTCGCCAGCTCGCGGCCAATGAAGTCGGCAATTTC
GCGCGGGGTCAGCTCGTTGCGTTGCAGGTTCTCGATAACCTGGTCGGCTTCGTTGTAGTCGTTGTCGATG
AACGCCGGGATGGACTTCTTGCCGGCCCACTTCGAGCCACGGTAGCGGCGGGCGCCGTGATTGATGATAT
AGCGGCCCGGCTGCTCCTGGTTCTCGCGCACCGAAATGGGTGACTTCACCCCGCGCTCTTTGATCGTGGC
ACCGATTTCCGCGATGCTCTCCGGGGAAAAGCCGGGGTTGTCGGCCGTCCGCGGCTGATGCGGATCTTCG
TCGATCAGGTCCAGGTCCAGCTCGATAGGGCCGGAACCGCCCTGAGACGCCGCAGGAGCGTCCAGGAGGC
TCGACAGGTCGCCGATGCTATCCAACCCCAGGCCGGACGGCTGCGCCGCGCCTGCGGCTTCCTGAGCGGC
CGCAGCGGTGTTTTTCTTGGTGGTCTTGGCTTGAGCCGCAGTCATTGGGAAATCTCCATCTTCGTGAACA
CGTAATCAGCCAGGGCGCGAACCTCTTTCGATGCCTTGCGCGCGGCCGTTTTCTTGATCTTCCAGACCGG
CACACCGGATGCGAGGGCATCGGCGATGCTGCTGCGCAGGCCAACGGTGGCCGGAATCATCATCTTGGGG
TACGCGGCCAGCAGCTCGGCTTGGTGGCGCGCGTGGCGCGGATTCCGCGCATCGACCTTGCTGGGCACCA
TGCCAAGGAATTGCAGCTTGGCGTTCTTCTGGCGCACGTTCGCAATGGTCGTGACCATCTTCTTGATGCC
CTGGATGCTGTACGCCTCAAGCTCGATGGGGGACAGCACATAGTCGGCCGCGAAGAGGGCGGCCGCCAGG
CCGACGCCAAGGGTCGGGGCCGTGTCGATCAGGCACACGTCGAAGCCTTGGTTCGCCAGGGCCTTGATGT
TCGCCCCGAACAGCTCGCGGGCGTCGTCCAGCGACAGCCGTTCGGCGTTCGCCAGTACCGGGTTGGACTC
GATGAGGGCGAGGCGCGCGGCCTGGCCGTCGCCGGCTGCGGGTGCGGTTTCGGTCCAGCCGCCGGCAGGG
ACAGCGCCGAACAGCTTGCTTGCATGCAGGCCGGTAGCAAAGTCCTTGAGCGTGTAGGACGCATTGCCCT
GGGGGTCCAGGTCGATCACGGCAACCCGCAAGCCGCGCTCGAAAAAGTCGAAGGCAAGATGCACAAGGGT
CGAAGTCTTGCCGACGCCGCCTTTCTGGTTGGCCGTGACCAAAGTTTTCATCGTTTGGTTTCCTGTTTTT
TCTTGGCGTCCGCTTCCCACTTCCGGACGATGTACGCCTGATGTTCCGGCAGAACCGCCGTTACCCGCGC
GTACCCCTCGGGCAAGTTCTTGTCCTCGAACGCGGCCCACACGCGATGCACCGCTTGCGACACTGCGCCC
CTGGTCAGTCCCAGCGACGTTGCGAACGTCGCCTGTGGCTTCCCATCGACTAAGACGCCCCGCGCTATCT
CGATGGTCTGCTGCCCCACTTCCAGCCCCTGGATCGCCTCCTGGAACTGGCTTTCGGTAAGCCGTTTCTT
CATGGATAACACCCATAATTTGCTCCGCGCCTTGGTTGAACATAGCGGTGACAGCCGCCAGCACATGAGA
GAAGTTTAGCTAAACATTTCTCGCACGTCAACACCTTTAGCCGCTAAAACTCGTCCTTGGCGTAACAAAA
CAAAAGCCCGGAAACCGGGCTTTCGTCTCTTGCCGC
