Features (pLannotate 1.2.2; 55 found; start..end, strand, type, name):
    102..803     +  CDS            klcB (fragment): KLCB2_ECOLX - Experimental evidence at transcript level: Swiss-Prot protein existence level 2. From Escherichia coli.
    829..1083    +  CDS            korC: KORC2_ECOLX - Protein predicted: Swiss-Prot protein existence level 4. Acts with KorA as corepressor in the control of the kilC and kilE operons. From Escherichia coli.
   1312..1542    +  CDS            kleA: KLEA2_ECOLX - Also known as kcrA1. Protein predicted: Swiss-Prot protein existence level 4. From Escherichia coli.
   1594..1806    +  CDS            kleB: KLEB2_ECOLX - Also known as kcrA2. Protein predicted: Swiss-Prot protein existence level 4. From Escherichia coli.
   1962..2189    +  CDS            kleC: KLEC2_ECOLX - Also known as kcrB1. Protein predicted: Swiss-Prot protein existence level 4. From Escherichia coli.
   2229..2423    +  CDS            kleD: KLED2_ECOLX - Also known as kcrB2. Protein predicted: Swiss-Prot protein existence level 4. From Escherichia coli.
   2538..2858    +  CDS            kleE: KLEE2_ECOLX - Also known as kcrB3. Protein predicted: Swiss-Prot protein existence level 4. From Escherichia coli.
   2889..3200    +  CDS            kleF: KLEF2_ECOLX - Also known as kcrB4. Protein predicted: Swiss-Prot protein existence level 4. From Escherichia coli.
   3326..4096    +  CDS            klaA: KLAA_ECOLX - Also known as kilA. Protein predicted: Swiss-Prot protein existence level 4. Belongs to the kla operon, which is associated with cryptic tellurite resistance, and IncW plasmid fertility inhibition. From Escherichia coli.
   4117..5250    +  CDS            klaB: KLAB_ECOLX - Also known as telA. Protein inferred from homology: Swiss-Prot protein existence level 3. Belongs to the kla operon, which is associated with cryptic tellurite resistance, and IncW plasmid fertility inhibition. From Escherichia coli.
   5250..6200    +  CDS            klaC: KLAC_ECOLX - Also known as telB. Protein predicted: Swiss-Prot protein existence level 4. Belongs to the kla operon, which is associated with cryptic tellurite resistance, and IncW plasmid fertility inhibition. From Escherichia coli.
   6377..6679    +  CDS            trfB: KORA2_ECOLX - Also known as korA. Experimental evidence at protein level: Swiss-Prot protein existence level 1. In conjunction with KorB, inhibits the transcription of kilA, trfA and korAB operons. In conjunction with KorC is responsible for the negative control of kilC and kilE operons. From Escherichia coli.
   7455..8528    +  CDS            korB: KORB2_ECOLX - Experimental evidence at protein level: Swiss-Prot protein existence level 1. In conjunction with KorA, inhibits the transcription of the kilA, trfA and korAB operons. Is also involved in the negative control of the kilB operon. From Escherichia coli.
  11288..12631   +  CDS            traN: TRAN4_ECOLX - Protein predicted: Swiss-Prot protein existence level 4. From Escherichia coli.
  12690..13124   -  CDS            traM: TRAM4_ECOLX - Experimental evidence at protein level: Swiss-Prot protein existence level 1. From Escherichia coli.
  13124..13846   -  CDS            traL: TRAL4_ECOLX - Experimental evidence at protein level: Swiss-Prot protein existence level 1. From Escherichia coli.
  13849..14250   -  CDS            traK: TRAK4_ECOLX - Experimental evidence at protein level: Swiss-Prot protein existence level 1. From Escherichia coli.
  14476..14585   +  oriT           oriT: incP origin of transfer
  14618..14989   +  CDS            traJ: oriT-recognizing protein; traJ
  15027..17219   +  CDS            traI: TRAI6_ECOLX - Experimental evidence at protein level: Swiss-Prot protein existence level 1. The initiation process of transfer DNA synthesis requires the interaction of at least three plasmid-specific components (TraH, I, and J) at the transfer origin resulting in the assembly of a specialised nucleoprotein complex - the relaxosome. Site- and strand-specific cleavage at the transfer origin is dependent on TraI and TraJ. From Escherichia coli.
  17219..19123   +  CDS            traG: TRAG4_ECOLX - Experimental evidence at protein level: Swiss-Prot protein existence level 1. Required for conjugative transfer of plasmid RP4. Binds tightly and specifically to the relaxase TraI. Can also bind to DNA without sequence specificity. May form a pore-like structure that could serve as a channel for DNA transfer. From Escherichia coli.
  19123..19653   +  CDS            traF: TRAF4_ECOLX - Protein inferred from homology: Swiss-Prot protein existence level 3. Required for donor-specific phage sensitivity. May be involved in pilus assembly. From Escherichia coli.
  21890..22150   +  CDS            traD: TRAD4_ECOLX - Protein predicted: Swiss-Prot protein existence level 4. From Escherichia coli.
  22160..25342   +  CDS            traC: TRAC4_ECOLX - Experimental evidence at protein level: Swiss-Prot protein existence level 1. Required for autonomous replication in E.coli. Transferred into the recipient cell during bacterial conjugation. Catalyzes the synthesis of short oligoribonucleotide primers with CpA or pCpA at their 5'-termini on a single-stranded template DNA. From Escherichia coli.
  25361..25798   +  CDS            traB: TRAB4_ECOLX - Experimental evidence at protein level: Swiss-Prot protein existence level 1. From Escherichia coli.
  25809..26096   +  CDS            traA: TRAA_ECOLX - Protein predicted: Swiss-Prot protein existence level 4. From Escherichia coli.
  26186..26767   -  CDS            aphA (fragment): KKA8_ECOLX - Protein inferred from homology: Swiss-Prot protein existence level 3. Resistance to kanamycin and structurally-related aminoglycosides, including amikacin. From Escherichia coli.
  26736..27590   +  CDS            pifA (fragment): PIFA_ECOLI - Protein predicted: Swiss-Prot protein existence level 4. Responsible for the exclusion of phage T7 by plasmid F. Growth of bacteriophage T7 is inhibited in cells of E.coli that carries the plasmid F. From Escherichia coli (strain K12).
  27584..27989   +  CDS            Exo (fragment): 5' to 3' double-stranded DNA exonuclease in the λ Red system; exo; creates 3' single-stranded DNA tails
  27990..28234   +  terminator     λ tL3 terminator: transcription terminator tL3 from phage λ
  28945..29349   +  CDS            ea22 (fragment): EA22_LAMBD - Protein predicted: Swiss-Prot protein existence level 4. From Escherichia phage lambda (Bacteriophage lambda).
  29344..30201   -  CDS            yciV: RNAAM_ECOLI - Also known as trpH From Escherichia coli (strain K12).
  30359..30452   +  ncRNA          Trp leader (fragment): Accession: RF00513 - Tryptophan operon leader
  30475..32034   +  CDS            trpE: TRPE_ECOLI - Experimental evidence at protein level: Swiss-Prot protein existence level 1. Part of a heterotetrameric complex that catalyzes the two- step biosynthesis of anthranilate, an intermediate in the biosynthesis of L-tryptophan. In the first step, the glutamine-binding beta subunit (TrpG) of anthranilate synthase (AS) provides the glutamine amidotransferase activity which generates ammonia as a substrate that, along with chorismate, is used in the second step, catalyzed by the large alpha subunit of AS (TrpE) to produce anthranilate. In the absence of TrpG, TrpE can synthesize anthran
  32037..32324   +  CDS            trpG (fragment): TRPG_SERMA - Experimental evidence at protein level: Swiss-Prot protein existence level 1. Part of a heterotetrameric complex that catalyzes the two- step biosynthesis of anthranilate, an intermediate in the biosynthesis of L-tryptophan. In the first step, the glutamine-binding beta subunit (TrpG) of anthranilate synthase (AS) provides the glutamine amidotransferase activity which generates ammonia as a substrate that, along with chorismate, is used in the second step, catalyzed by the large alpha subunit of AS (TrpE) to produce anthranilate. In the absence of TrpG, TrpE can synthesize anthran
  32310..32567   -  CDS            aphA (fragment): KKA8_ECOLX - Protein inferred from homology: Swiss-Prot protein existence level 3. Resistance to kanamycin and structurally-related aminoglycosides, including amikacin. From Escherichia coli.
  33008..33802   -  CDS            istB: ISTB_PSEAI - Protein inferred from homology: Swiss-Prot protein existence level 3. One of two proteins expressed only when there is a tandem repeat of the IS21 insertion sequence, it is necessary for the transposition of plasmids with that tandem repeat. From Pseudomonas aeruginosa.
  33805..34974   -  CDS            istA: ISTA_PSEAI - Protein inferred from homology: Swiss-Prot protein existence level 3. Involved in the transposition of the insertion sequence. From Pseudomonas aeruginosa.
  35606..35914   -  CDS            parE: PARE_ECOLX - Experimental evidence at protein level: Swiss-Prot protein existence level 1. Toxin component of a type II toxin-antitoxin (TA) system involved in plasmid partition. Acts by inhibiting DNA gyrase, converting supercoiled plasmid DNA into a singly cleaved linear form in an ATP-dependent fashion. To do so it probably interacts with one of the gyrase subunits. Gyrase inhibition is prevented by antitoxin ParD, and is reversed in vitro by incubation with ParD. In cells that have lost the plasmid filamentation and growth inhibition occur; this is suppressed when ParD is supplied in trans
  35914..36162   -  CDS            parD: PARD_ECOLX - Experimental evidence at protein level: Swiss-Prot protein existence level 1. Antitoxin component of a type II toxin-antitoxin (TA) system involved in plasmid partition. Inhibits the anti-DNA gyrase activity of toxin ParE; reverses and restores gyrase catalytic activity in vitro. The parDE operon alone is capable of stabilizing an RK2-derived minireplicon under defined growth conditions in several different Gram- negative bacteria. It does so by the post-segregational killing (PSK) of plasmid-free cells, also referred to as a plasmid addiction system. Binds its own promoter, autor
  36291..37133   +  CDS            parB: PARB4_ECOLX - Protein predicted: Swiss-Prot protein existence level 4. Involved in plasmid partition. From Escherichia coli.
  37097..37753   +  CDS            parA: PARA4_ECOLX - Protein inferred from homology: Swiss-Prot protein existence level 3. Involved in plasmid partition. From Escherichia coli.
  48208..50643   -  CDS            trbE: TRBE_RHIRD - Protein inferred from homology: Swiss-Prot protein existence level 3. From Rhizobium radiobacter (Agrobacterium tumefaciens) (Agrobacterium radiobacter).
  52748..52834   -  CDS            trfB (fragment): KORA1_ECOLX - Also known as korA. Protein predicted: Swiss-Prot protein existence level 4. In conjunction with KorB, inhibits the transcription of kilA, trfA and korAB operons. In conjunction with KorC is responsible for the negative control of kilC and kilE operons. From Escherichia coli.
  53615..54763   +  CDS            trfA: trans-acting replication protein that binds to and activates oriV
  54783..54902   +  CDS            tetR (fragment): TETR1_ECOLX - Experimental evidence at protein level: Swiss-Prot protein existence level 1. TetR is the repressor of the tetracycline resistance element; its N-terminal region forms a helix-turn-helix structure and binds DNA. Binding of tetracycline to TetR reduces the repressor affinity for the tetracycline resistance gene (tetA) promoter operator sites. From Escherichia coli.
  56036..57235   -  CDS            TcR: tetracycline efflux protein; tetA; confers resistance to tetracycline
  57341..57991   +  CDS            TetR: tetracycline resistance regulatory protein; tetR
  58475..59106   +  rep_origin     oriV: incP origin of replication
  59648..60085   +  CDS            klcA: KLCA2_ECOLX - Also known as kilC. Experimental evidence at transcript level: Swiss-Prot protein existence level 2. Could be involved in overcoming restriction barriers during establishment after conjugative transfer. From Escherichia coli.
  60134..60877   +  CDS            klcB (fragment): KLCB2_ECOLX - Experimental evidence at transcript level: Swiss-Prot protein existence level 2. From Escherichia coli.
  60882..63911   -  CDS            tnpA: TNP3_ECOLX - Protein inferred from homology: Swiss-Prot protein existence level 3. Required for transposition of transposon Tn3. From Escherichia coli.
  64047..64601   +  CDS            tnpR: TNR3_ECOLX - Experimental evidence at protein level: Swiss-Prot protein existence level 1. Resolvase catalyzes the resolution (a site-specific recombination) of the cointegrated replicon to yield the final transposition products. From Escherichia coli.
  64682..64786   +  promoter       AmpR promoter: bla
  64787..65630   +  CDS            AmpR (fragment): β-lactamase; bla; confers resistance to ampicillin, carbenicillin, and related antibiotics
>Addgene plasmid #51950 | pRK24 | addgene full sequence | sequence record 419027 | Addgene NGS Result
ATATATACTTTAGATTGATTTAAAACTTCATTTTTAATTTAAAAGGATCTAGGTGAAGATCCTTTTTGAT
AATCTCATGACCAAAATCCCTTAACGTGAGTTTTCGTTCCACTGAGCGTCAGACCCCTTTTATTTCCGAA
ACGGGCTATCGGTCCCATTACGACCATGCGCGCGGCGGCATGACGGTGGACCAGGTAGCGGACGGGGTTT
TGCGCGCCCTGTTGCGCTCGCATCGCCGGTATCTGGACGCCCGCGACCAGGACCGCCTTGCCGACGAGCC
ACTGCCGGCGTGGCTCGCGGGTATCACGCCACCGCCGCGCCGCGTGCGGGCCGTGGTCGAGGACTGGCGG
AAGCCGGACGAACTGCCGCCGGGCTTCGCCTGGGTTGATGCCGTGCTGCCGGCGCACCAGGCATTCATCG
CCCGCAAATGGGCGGCCAGCGCCAAGGCGAAGCTCGCGGCCGCGCGTGCGAAAGCTCAGGAGCCGGCCGG
GCAGCGCAGGGAGCCGGTTACACCGGCCAAGCCGGAGCCGGAGCCGGCCAAGGACGAGGACGCGCCGGCG
TGGCCGGCGACGTTCTTTCCTGGCCTGCGGTGCGAGATTGTGAGCGTGCATCACCCGGTTTTTGCCAAGG
AAATCGGGAAGCACGTCATCATTACGAAGATCAGTCCCGAAACGCGACAGGTGTGGGCGCACGACGACAA
GCCGCCGCGCTATCGCATCAATCGCAACGGTAGAAAGGTTTGTGAATATGACCCGCGTTGCATCGAGTCG
TGCTACGGCTACGACCAATTGCGGGCCGCCATTTGATAACGATTAGGAGAAAAGCAGCATGAGCGACGTG
AATATCCGGCTTGAGTGCCTGCGCCCGGCGGAACGCTGGGTGCAGCCGACCGGCGCAGAAATCCGGGAAG
TCTTGCACTTGGCCGGCCTCACCGGCGGACAGGCTGCGCGCATCTTGGGCTTGGGTGCCAAGGGCGACCG
CACGGTGCGGCGTTGGGTTGGCGAGGATTCGCCGATCCCCTATGCCGCCTGGGCGATCCTTTGCGATCTA
GCGGGGATTGGGGCGATCTGGAAAGGCCAGGGCTGACGCCCGCAGGACTTTACGCCAAGGGAGAGGACTT
TAGCGGCTAAAACCGCCAACCCTGATCGTTGCGATATGCTGCCAGCAGCCCGGCCCGCAAGCCGGGTTTT
TTCGTGCGCCCGCCGCAAATTGTTTAGCTAAATTTCCTTGACTATCTAGGGCATAATGCCCTAATATAGC
AATCCAAGGCCGGGCACTTCGCCCAGGTCAGCAACCGGAGGATCAACCCCGATGAAAAGCAAGATCATGT
CTTGGCTCGATGAGCTGCCCGGCGCGGCCGCCACGGATTTTCTGGCCCGTCGTGACCAGATCGCGGCGCT
GATGGAGCAGGCGGCAGAGCTTACCCGCCAGGCCGAAGAGCTGCGGCACAAGGCGTACCTGCAAGGTTGC
ACCCTGGAGGGTGAAGCAAAGGGCCACTGGTCCACCCAGGAAGTCGAACGCGCGAAGGCTCGCGCAGGCT
GGTAACGGAACGAGGCCCGGCTACGGTCGGGCCTCTCTCAAGGAGATAGGGCCATGCCCAACCGCAAGAT
CGAGATTGTCACCACCAATTGCCGCCGCTGCGGTAAGTCCATTTCGACCCTTAGCCGCAGCCTGATCGGG
GCGGACGCCCTGCGCGAAGAGCTGGGCGGTATCTGCGGCGATTGCATTACGCCGGAGGAACGACAGCGGA
TCGAGCAAGGCACCTTGCTGGCCGCGCTGCGGCAGTGCGCTGCCGCCGGGACAAGCTGATTGCACGCCAG
GGGAAAGGTGTTTTCAAGCATGACGCCTCGCTGAATCCCCTCAATTGTTTAGCTAAAATTGCTTGACAAG
TTAGGGCATTATGCCCTATTCTTGTTTTGAGGCCGGGTAGATTCCCAGGTCAATTACCGGAGGCCAATCC
GATGACCGATAAGTTCATGCCGTGGATCGACGAGCTGCCGAACGTAGACCAGGAGCTGGTCGCGCAGCGG
AATGCTATTGCCGAGAAGCAGCGGCGCGCTGATGAGCTGATGCACCAGGTCGAGCGCCTGCGCATCGAGG
TCATGCGGGAGTCGTCGAGGTTGGAGGAACGGGCGAAACAGCGCTGGACCTTCAACGAAATCGACTTGGC
GAAATTCCGGGCCGGTCACTGACGCCAGGGGATGATGATGCAAGTAGGAGATAGGGTGAACTGGCAGCAC
ACCCCGCGCGGCGGGTACGGGTATTCCGTTTGTGTTGCTGGCATAGTGACGAAGATCGCGGCTAAACGTG
TGCAGATTCGGGTAGCCGTTCGCAGTGGTAACGAGTGGCAGCAAGTCACCAAGTGGGTCGAGCCGGCCAG
GTTGAGCACCAGGGAAAAGCCGGTTCCCGAGTTGGACGGGGCATAGGGATGACGCCCCGGATTTCTCCGG
GGCGCTTGACCTCGATGCTGTCACATCACGGTCTAGGCGCGCGAGCGCTGGACGAATTGAACACGCATCG
CCGTGGAGGGTCAAGCAATGTCGAAGATTATCAAGTTCCCAGGCGTGGAAGTGGAGGCCGAGGCCCCTGC
CCCGCGCGTTGAGGCCCCGAGCAAGGCCCCGCCCCGGTTCACTTTTGCCAAGGGTGTCCAGGCCCTGGTC
CGCTTTGTATGGGTCGTTACTGTCCTGGTGTGGCCGGTGGCGAAGTGGATCATCTCTATCGACGTTTTCT
TTCAGTTCCTGCGGATGCTGTACCACTGGAACACCCTTGGCGTTCATGCCGGCTGGACGTTCCTGGTGCA
TTTCGCGGTACTGACCGCACTCACCTATTTCGTGTCGCTCTACAAGCCCAAGGGGCTGTAGAGCGGCCCC
TTCAAGGAGCTTTGAGCAATGCCAAGACAGGAACCTAAGCAGCCGGGCTACGTGTGCCCGACGACCGGGC
GGGTGGCCGTGCTGGTCAAGGACTACGCCGACAGCGACCTAAACGGCGACGCATCGGCGTACTGGTTCAA
TCCGGAGGCCGAGGGCTGGGGCATGGACCCTTGGAAACTGGTCGAAGGCGTGGACCCCCACACGCAAGGC
TGTTCGATGGATGTTTGCTTTGCCGACGGTTCAAGCAAGACGGTCGGGCCGCTGATGACGTTCTTTCTCA
GCGCGAAGGATGCTGCGCGCCTAGCGGCGCTCAAGGGGCAACGCCAGGAGTGAGCTGGCTTTCTGTAAAT
GACCTGTCCCCAAATTTTAGCGGCTAAAGGTGTTGACGAGGGATAGAAAGTTTAGCTAAACTTCTTCCAT
CGAAAAGCAATTAACCCACCGCGAGGGTGTATCGAATGGAAGAACAAAGCGTGAACATGGCGCGATTGAA
GGGGGAGGTTTTGCCCGCCCTCTTCGCGTCGCCGGCGACGATTGGCGAGTACGGGGCCGGCATCGACGGG
GCGGATTCCCTCAACGAGCTGTCGAATCTGATGGAGCACGGCGCAGTTGCCGCGCTGGCCGACAAAATCA
GCCAGATCGTGGCGAAGCTGGCCGACGCGGACCCCCGCAAGATCGCGGAAAAGCCTACCTGGTTCGAGAA
GATGCTTGGCCGTGAGGTTGAACGCCAGGTGAGGTATCAGGTCGCCCGCAAGACGCTCGACCAGTTGCTG
GACGAAGCCGAGGGCGTAGCGCAGCGCGTGCGGGACACGTTGCGCGCCTTGGATGACATGCTCAATACGC
ATGAGGCCGAGGTAGACCGGCTCAGAGCCTACATTCAAGCCGGGCGCGAGTTCCTGGACGAGAACCCCGA
GGCCGGCGCGGCCAAGGCCGGCGTGATCGAGTTCGACAAGCCGCGCGAACGCTTCGCGCGCAAGCTCGCC
AACCTGGCAACCCTCATGGCGTCCCATGAAATGAGCGTCACTCAGATGAAGCTCACGCGGGCGCAGGCCG
TGGACATGCTGGACCGCTTCTCTGAAACGGCATCCGTCCTGGTGCCCGTCTGGCGTCAGCACACCCTCGC
GCTCATCACCACCAAGAACATGAATCCGGCAATGGTCGCCGAGGCGGCCAAAGCTCACCAGGCGCTCATG
CGGAGCCTTTCGCAGAGCCTGGAAGGCATCAACCAATAACACGGCGGGAGAACCCTATGAACGCACTGAA
AACGACGCACGACGCCAAGGCCCCTATCGTCGCCTTCGACATGACCCCGGCAACCCTGCGCGAGCTGGGC
TTGCAGGAAAGCGACGTGCCGGAAGTCCATGCGGTCGCGCAGCGGATCGAGGTCGGCAGTCCGCAGACCG
TTGCCGAGTTCGGCCGCGACGTGGCCGAGCACACGTCCCGCTACGCCGATAGCCTGCTGGACCAGGTGCG
CAACAGCGACCTGGACGAAGCAGGCGAGAAACTGACCCAGGTTGTCGCCAAGGCCCGTTCCCTGAACGTC
GGCCCTTTGTCCGACAACCGTTCCCGCCTGCCCCTGATTGGCCCGCTGATCGACCGCTTCCGCGTCCGTT
CGACGGGCTTCATGGCGCGCTTCGACACGACCCGCGAGCAGATCGAACACCTGGTCAGCGAAGTGCAGAC
CACCCAGCAAGGCATCGCGCAGCGCAATGCCTCGCTCGACGAAATGTTCGCAGCCGTGCGCGAGGAACAC
CGCCTTCTTGGCGTCCACATCGCGGCCGGCAAGGTCCGCCTTGCCGAGCTGCGCGAGCAGGCCGAGGGTC
TGCGCGGCAATGTCGGGAACGACCCGGGCCGCGTGCAGGAGCTGGCCGACCTCGATGCGATGGTTGCCAA
CCTGGACAAGCGCATCGGCGACCTGATCGCCTTGCAACATTCGGCCATGCAGAGCCTGCCGACCATCCGC
ATGATCCAGGCCAACAACCAGATGCTGGTCGATAAATTCCACACCATCCGCGAAATCACCGTGCCGGCGT
GGAAGCGGCAATTCATGCTGGCCTTGAGCCTCAACGAGCAGAAGAACGCCGTCGAACTGGCCACGGCCAT
CGACGACACCACCAACGACCTGATGAAGCGCAATGCGGCCCTGCTGCATCGCACGTCCGTCGAGACGGCG
AAGGAGAACCAACGCCTGGTGATCGACGTGGACACGCTCAAGCAGGTTCAGACGACGCTCATCAAGACCG
TCGAGGACGTTATTCGCATCCAGCAGGAAGGCGTGCAGAAGCGCAAGGATGCCGAGAAGCAGATCGCCGC
AATGCGTGGCGATCTTCAAGCCAAGCTGACCCGCCAGCCCGTGCGCGAGCTGGCCCAACAGGAGTCCGTA
TGAATGCCACAAACACCGATGTTTTCGCCCAGGTAGGCGGCCTCGAGGCCCGAGGCGCGAAGATGAAGAA
GCGGGGCACCCGCTTCCTCATCGCGGCGCTGGCAGTCCTTGCCATTGCCGGGATCGGGGCAGTAACGGGA
TGGGCGATCAGCCCGAGCGCGACGCCCGGAAGCATTGACGTGCCGCAGGTGCTGGCATCGACATTCAGCG
ACCAGGTGCCGGGCAGTGAGGGCGGCGGCCTGGGTGGCGGCCTGCCCTTCACTTCGGCCGTCGGGGCATT
CACGGACTTCATGGCGGGGCCGGCAATTTTTACCTTGGGCATTCTTGGCATAGTGGTCGCGGGTGCCGTG
CTCGTGTTCGGGGGTGAATTCAGCGGGTTCGTGCGATCCGTCTGCATGATGGTGATAGCCGTCAGCATGA
TTTTCGTGTCGTCGAACTTGGTGAAGGGCATTCTCGGCGGCGATCACGACGCCGGCCCTGCGGAGCCTTC
GCCGCGTGCGCGATTCATGGCGGCCGTGGAGGCCAAGGATTTCGCGCGAGTGCAAGAGCTGATCGAGGCG
CGTGGAGCCAAGTCGGCGGCTGATTATGTCCTTGCGCAGCTCGCCGTGGCCGAAGGTCTGGACCGCAAGC
CTGGTGCGCGCGTCGTGGTCGGGAAAGCGGCGGGCAGCATGGCAATGCCGCCTGCGGCGCTGGGTTTTAC
GCCAAGGGGAGAAGCGGCATACGCCATCGAGCGGTCAGCCTATGGTGAGCCGAGGTCCAGCATTGCGAAG
CAGTACCAGCAGGAATGGAACCGGAAGGCGGCGACCTGGTGGGCGATGGCCGGTGTGGCCGGCATCATCG
GCGCGATCCTGGCGGCGGCGGCAACCGGCTTTGTTGGGCTGGCAGTGTCGATCCGCAACCGAGTGAAGCG
CGTGCGCGACCTGTTGGTGATGGAGCCGGGTGCAGAGCCATAAGCGGCAAGAGACGAAAGCCCGGTTTCC
GGGCTTTTGTTTTGTTACGCCAAGGACGAGTTTTAGCGGCTAAAGGTGTTGACGTGCGAGAAATGTTTAG
CTAAACTTCTCTCATGTGCTGGCGGCTGTCACCGCTATGTTCAACCAAGGCGCGGAGCAAATTATGGGTG
TTATCCATGAAGAAACGGCTTACCGAAAGCCAGTTCCAGGAGGCGATCCAGGGGCTGGAAGTGGGGCAGC
AGACCATCGAGATAGCGCGGGGCGTCTTAGTCGATGGGAAGCCACAGGCGACGTTCGCAACGTCGCTGGG
ACTGACCAGGGGCGCAGTGTCGCAAGCGGTGCATCGCGTGTGGGCCGCGTTCGAGGACAAGAACTTGCCC
GAGGGGTACGCGCGGGTAACGGCGGTTCTGCCGGAACATCAGGCGTACATCGTCCGGAAGTGGGAAGCGG
ACGCCAAGAAAAAACAGGAAACCAAACGATGAAAACTTTGGTCACGGCCAACCAGAAAGGCGGCGTCGGC
AAGACTTCGACCCTTGTGCATCTTGCCTTCGACTTTTTCGAGCGCGGCTTGCGGGTTGCCGTGATCGACC
TGGACCCCCAGGGCAATGCGTCCTACACGCTCAAGGACTTTGCTACCGGCCTGCATGCAAGCAAGCTGTT
CGGCGCTGTCCCTGCCGGCGGCTGGACCGAAACCGCACCCGCAGCCGGCGACGGCCAGGCCGCGCGCCTC
GCCCTCATCGAGTCCAACCCGGTACTGGCGAACGCCGAACGGCTGTCGCTGGACGACGCCCGCGAGCTGT
TCGGGGCGAACATCAAGGCCCTGGCGAACCAAGGCTTCGACGTGTGCCTGATCGACACGGCCCCGACCCT
TGGCGTCGGCCTGGCGGCCGCCCTCTTCGCGGCCGACTATGTGCTGTCCCCCATCGAGCTTGAGGCGTAC
AGCATCCAGGGCATCAAGAAGATGGTCACGACCATTGCGAACGTGCGCCAGAAGAACGCCAAGCTGCAAT
TCCTTGGCATGGTGCCCAGCAAGGTCGATGCGCGGAATCCGCGCCACGCGCGCCACCAAGCCGAGCTGCT
GGCCGCGTACCCCAAGATGATGATTCCGGCCACCGTTGGCCTGCGCAGCAGCATCGCCGATGCCCTCGCA
TCCGGTGTGCCGGTCTGGAAGATCAAGAAAACGGCCGCGCGCAAGGCATCGAAAGAGGTTCGCGCCCTGG
CTGATTACGTGTTCACGAAGATGGAGATTTCCCAATGACTGCGGCTCAAGCCAAGACCACCAAGAAAAAC
ACCGCTGCGGCCGCTCAGGAAGCCGCAGGCGCGGCGCAGCCGTCCGGCCTGGGGTTGGATAGCATCGGCG
ACCTGTCGAGCCTCCTGGACGCTCCTGCGGCGTCTCAGGGCGGTTCCGGCCCTATCGAGCTGGACCTGGA
CCTGATCGACGAAGATCCGCATCAGCCGCGGACGGCCGACAACCCCGGCTTTTCCCCGGAGAGCATCGCG
GAAATCGGTGCCACGATCAAAGAGCGCGGGGTGAAGTCACCCATTTCGGTGCGCGAGAACCAGGAGCAGC
CGGGCCGCTATATCATCAATCACGGCGCCCGCCGCTACCGTGGCTCGAAGTGGGCCGGCAAGAAGTCCAT
CCCGGCGTTCATCGACAACGACTACAACGAAGCCGACCAGGTTATCGAGAACCTGCAACGCAACGAGCTG
ACCCCGCGCGAAATTGCCGACTTCATTGGCCGCGAGCTGGCGAAGGGCAAGAAGAAAGGCGATATCGCCA
AGGAAATCGGCAAGTCGCCGGCGTTCATCACCCAGCACGTCACGCTGCTGGACCTGCCGGAGAAGATCGC
CGATGCGTTCAACACCGGCCGCGTGCGCGACGTGACCGTGGTGAACGAGCTGGTGACGGCCTTCAAGAAG
CGCCCGGAGGAAGTCGAGGCGTGGCTTGACGACGACACCCAGGAAATCACGCGCGGCACGGTCAAGCTGC
TGCGCGAGTTCCTGGACGAGAAGGGCCGCGATCCCAACACCGTCGATGCCTTCAACGGCCAGACTGATGC
CGAGCGTGACGCGGAGGCCGGCGACGGCCAGGACGGCGAGGACGGCGACCAGGACGGTAAGGACGCCAAG
GAAAAGGGCGCGAAGGAGCCGGACCCGGACAAGCTGAAAAAGGCCATCGTCCAGGTCGAGCACGACGAGC
GCCCTGCCCGCCTTATCCTCAACCGTCGGCCGCCGGCGGAAGGCTATGCCTGGTTGAAGTACGAGGACGA
CGGCCAGGAGTTCGAGGCGAACCTTGCCGACGTGAAACTGGTCGCGCTCATCGAGGGCTGATCCCCAAAG
ACAGCGGCGCGGGCCACCCGCGCCGCACAGACAACGGTTCCGCTACAAGGAGGACCGAAGAATGAATCCG
ATGCTGTTCTACATCGCGGGAGGCGTAGGCGCGGCGTTGCTGCTGGTTTCCGCGATCATGCTGTTCAAGC
TGCGCGAGCCGAAGAAGGAACACCGACCGCAGCGCAAGGCGGCGGCCCCGACGCCGCAGCCGGTCGATAA
CGAGCTGCTGCGCACCTTTCGCCGGCCGTCGCAGGCCAGCCAACCCGAGCCATCCACGACGCCGCCGGCG
CGGCGCACTGCCCCGCCGAGCAGCGAACAATCCAGAGGGAATGACGGCGATTTCGTCACGTCGGCCCTGG
TGGCCGGGGCGACCAACAGCACCATGCTGGGCTACCTGGCCGGCGGCTCGCTGACCGGGGCCATGCTGGG
CGATGCGCTGCGGCCGGATACGCCGTCTGCGGCGTTCGCGGACCCCTCGCCGTGCTTCGGCAGCAGCGAC
ACGGACAGCGGCTGGACCGATACCGGCAGCTCTTGCGATTTCAGTTCGTCCGACACCGATACGAACAACT
GGTGAGGGCGGACCATGACTGACGAACAAAAGAAACGGCTCCTGATGTTGCAAGCTATCCGGCGCAGCAT
CCAGGCAATGCGCAGGGGTGTTTCGGGGCCGGATAGTTTCAAGGGCTGGTTGACCGGCATCGGCATCATC
GCGGCGGGGTTCCTGGTTGGCGAGCTGCTGCCATCCCCTGCCCCCGGCGTCGGCCTGGTTGTGCCAGGGG
CCTGCATTGCCGGCTTCGTCGTCGGCTGCTGGCTCAACAGGAAAGGCCGCTCATGGCCGACAGCCATTTA
CGACCAATTGGCCCGTTACCAGCCGCTCAACGAGCGGGCGTACCGCGACCTGCAAGAGACGGTGAAGGAA
CGCGGCCTCGACTGCGATGCGGTCATGGAGTGGACCTACATCGAGCAGGCCGAGTTCATGCCCCTGGTGC
CCACCAGGGAGGACCTAGCGCGCGACAAGTTCCTGACCGCGACGCGGGCCGATAGGGCCGAGGACGATGC
GCGTGCGCGCTTCGTCGTGCTCCATCCCAAGAAGCGCGGCCCCGACGCATGAAGAAGCCCGACGCCCGCT
AATCCCCTTCCCGCTGACCCTTTGCCCCCGCCGACCGTGCGGGGCTTTTTTTGCCTGCCCTTCAGCCGCT
AAAAAACCTGCCGTTAAGTCGAGAACTGTTCAGCTAAACTCTTGCGCTGATAAGGTAGGTAAGAGTATTA
TTATTCTTACCAATTACCGGAGCCAACATGGAACTGAACAAAGAGACGCGCGACCGCATTTTTGCGGCTG
CGGACGAGCTGTTCGAGCAAGGCGACCGGGAGAACTTCCCGACCGTGGATGCAGTGCGTAAGGCCGCCCG
CGTCAACATGAACGACGCCAGCGCCGGCATGCGCGAATGGCGACGCCAGCGCACGGCGCAGGCCGCCCCG
CTGGCAGTCCAGGTGCCGGACGCGGTGCAGCAGGCCGGCAACCAGGCCGTGGCCGCCCTCTGGCAAGCCG
CCCAGGCCCTTGCCAATGAATCGTTGCAGGCAGCGCAAGCCGGCTGGGATCGTGAGCGCAACGAGTTGGA
AGCCGTGCGCGGGGAGCTGGCCGACGCCTTCGAGGCGCAGGCCCGCGAGCTGGAAGAAGCCCAGGCGCGC
GTTACATTGCTAGAGCAGCAGGCCGCCGAGGCGGCCGAGCTGGCCGCACGCCAGCGGCAAGCCCTGGCCG
AAGCACGCACCGCCCTGGCAGGAGCCGAGCAGCGGGCCGCGCTGGCGACGCAGCGGGCCGACGAGGTGGA
GCGTCGAGCGCAGGAGCTGCGCGCCGAGCTGGACTACGCTCACCAGGACGCCCGCGCATTCAAAGAAGAG
AGCCGCAAGACCCTGGACGCGGCCAACCAGGAAATGCAGGCGCTTCGCGGCGAGCGCGACGCCACCAGGC
GCGAAGCGGAGAGTTTGCGCACGGAGTTGGCAGCGGTGAAAGCGAAGGCGCAGGCCGACGCCGAGGCCCA
CCAGGAGCAAAGGAAGTTGGCGGCGCAAGAGGCGGCCAGGCAGGCCGAGCGCTTTACGACGGTGCAAGCC
GAGCGTGACGAAGCGCGGCAAGAGGCAAAGGCAGCCCAAGAAGAGGCCGCTATGTTGAGGGGTCGGCTAG
ACGCGGAAACGAGTGGGAGGAAACACAAAGCGGGAGGAAAGTAACTGATAAATCGAACGCAGTTCACTAA
AATAGATGGAACAACCTTGACGCGCCCGGCTCTAGGGAAAGCCGGCCTCGAACTGCCGAGGTCGGCTTTT
TTTTAGCCGGCAAGCGACCAGGACACGTTTAACACCAGAGGCAACCGTCAGGAGTCACCCAATGAAACAC
CGCCTCCTGGTCATGAATGGGCAAAGAATTGTCCAGACCGAGAACCAAGGCGCATGGACGAACCAGAAGG
TAGATAAAGCCGGGGCCCTGAAACCTGGCATTTACAACATCTATATGGCCCAAAAGGCCGATAAGTCGCA
GCGCCACGACGGCAGCATCGTCCACGCAGATAGCGGCAGCATTTACCAACAGGTGGGGAAGAACTTTGTA
ATGCACGCCCGGTCAGATTTCGATAAAGTACCTGAAATCGGGAGTGCGAAAAGCATCACCTATGACGCAA
GTGGCAAGGCACAGGTAAGTGCCGAAAGCGTCAAGTTGAGTCGCGGGCGCACTCGTTAGAGTTTTAGCGG
CTAAAAAGGGAGGCGTCTTGAGCAGCTACAGCAGAGCCGAGCGCGCACCGTGGGGAGACTTCCCGAAGGT
GGTTCGCAACGGCGACCTTGGTTCTTTGACCAACGAGCCTGAATACCAGGCTGCGAAGCAGGGCGACGCG
GAAGCGGCGCTTAATTTGGTCGAGCGCCTGATTTCGGACGACACTGTTGCCCAGCTCAAGACGCTGATCG
GCGACGACAAGCCCCGCATCGTTCCAGTCCTCGCCGTCGAGGCGGCGGGGAACAACAAGATTCCGGCCAT
GATGGCGGTCGTTCTGGCCGACCGCCTTGGCCTTGAGGTCGAAACGGACATTGTGCAGCGGGAGAAGGTC
GCCCGAACCGGAGCCGGTTCAGATCATCGCCTGGCGTTCAACCCGACTTTCGAGGGGGAGGTGATCCCCG
GCCAGAAGTACATCGTTGTCGATGACACGCTGACGATGGGCGGCACCATTGCCTCATTACGCGGCTACAT
CGAGAACAACGGCGGCAAGGTCATGGCGGCGTCCGTCATGACCGCCCATGAAGGCGCGCTTGACCTGGCG
GTCAAGCCGAAGATGCTTGCGGGCATCAATGAGAAACACGGTCCAGCAATGGACGCATTTTGGAAGGAAA
CCTTTGGCTATGGCATCGACCGACTCACCCAAGGAGAAGCCGGACACCTCCGCGCTGCCCCGTCCGTTGA
CGCAATCCGAGATCGCATCGCTGCGGCTCGAAATGAAGCAGTCAATCGAGTGGGGGCAAGCCGAACTGCG
ACGACGGCGCGAGCAGGGCAACAGCAGTCCCCGGCAGTAAAGCAGTCCAGCGGCAACAGCGGCGAGGATT
TGCTACAGGCGGCCCAGGAGGCCGAGACGGAACAGCAGGCCCTCTTAGAATCCGCGCCCATCGAGCAGAC
CTACCAGCAGACCCTTGCGCTCTACGTGCAGGCAAAGCATGACCAGGTGGAGCGCATCGAGGACCGCCTA
GAACAGCTCGTAGACCGTCAGCAGGCGCGTTTGCAGCAGCTACAGTCCAATGCCCCCGGCTTGCTGTCCC
TGCCGCGTACAAAGGCCGCCTGGCAGCAGCAGCAGGCCCAACAGCAAGCCCGCTTGCAGACCCTGCACAC
GCGGCTGGACATGGTGCGCGAAATCAAGGAAGGCATGGGCATTCACGCGCCCAAGATCGAGGAACTGGCG
ACGCGCAAGATGCGCGCGGAGCATCCCGAGCTGGCCGGCGACTGGGATTCGATGCGTGAAGCAGCCCGAC
GGCACCAGGCCCTGATGCGCAAGCAGGAGCAGGAGAAGAAACAGGCCCAGGAGCGCGAGCGCGGGCGCAG
TCAGAGCTTGGGCCTGTCAAACAAGCCCAGCTAACGCAAAAACAAAGCCCGGCAACGCCGGGCTTTTTCA
TCTGCGCCTCTGCGATTCATAACGAGGCCCACACCACCAGGGCGGCCGCGAACAACACCATGCCGCCGGC
GATCATGTTCATCATCGCCACGCGCCGCGCGTCCGCGACCTTGGCCGCGAGCTGGCGGCCAAGGCCGTCG
TCGATTTCCCTGCGGATCGCTTCGGCCGCCTGCGCGGCGCTGTCCTTCATTACCTTCGCCATTGCGTCCT
TGCTGGCCGCCAGGGCCGCGTTCAGCATCCGCTCCGCTTTGGCCTTGGCGTCCTCGCCCCAACGATGGGC
GATCCCTTCCAGCTCTTCCTTGAACGCGGCAAGGATTTCCTCTTGCTTGGCCGCACTGTCGGCCATGAGC
CGGGCGTTGATGGTATGCAGGATCAGCACCGGGTCGTCGCGGCCGACGGCGATGCCGTGCTTGGCCGCAA
TCTCCCGGATCAGCTCTTCAATCTGGTCGCTCATAGCACGGCCGCCGCGTCGAGCTGTTCAAACAGGCCG
CGCCGCACGATCTTGAGGCGTTGCCGCGTCATGATCGTGAGCGATTCATCGGCCAGCGCCTGGTCGAACG
TCAGCCGCTCTTGCAGCATGTCGCTGAAATCGCGGCCGTAGGTTTCTTCCTTGAGGGCCGGAATCTGGAT
GATGGACGACACGCGGGCCTTGTTGGCCGTGTACGCCTTCATCTGCTCAAAGCTCTTGCCCTCATGCTCG
ATAGGCCCCCAATACGGGTTCAGCCAGACCACGAAAAGCGCTTCGGCCGGGAACTGGCTGGCGAGCTGGG
CGAAGCCGCTCACCGTGTCCAGGAGAGCCTGGCCGCCGGTGACGACGGTATGGATGACCAGCTCATGCCC
CATTTCTTGCAGCAGAGCCGGCACCTGGTTGCTGATGAGGTAATGCGACAGAGGCACGAACGAGCTGGCA
CCGTTGTCGATCACCACGTCATCCTTGGTCGGCGCAATCAGCTCGACCAGGGTGTCGAAGTTGCGCGAGT
TAATTTCGTCGCCGGCCATGATGTTCAGCCGGCGGACGTTCAGGGCCTTGTAGCCCTCGAACGTCGCGTT
CACCGGGTCGGTGTCGATGCACAAGGGTGTCTGCCCCTTGTCCATCTTGTACTGCGCAATGATCGCGGCG
ATGGCCGACTTGCCGACCCCGCCCTTGCCCTGCAAAACCATGTGAATTTTCGCCATTACAGTAGATCCTT
TTTGTCCGGTGTTGGGTTGAAGGTGAAGCCGGTCGGGGCCGCAGCGGGGGCCGGCTTTTCAGCCTTGCCC
CCCTGCTTCGGCCGCCGTGGCTCCGGCGTCTTGGGTGCCGGCGCGGGTTCCGCAGCCTTGGCCTGCGGTG
CGGGCACATCGGCGGGCTTGGCCTTGATGTGCCGCCTGGCGTGCGAGCGGAACGTCTCGTAGGAGAACTT
GACCTTCCCCGTTTCCCGCATGTGCTCCCAAATGGTGACGAGCGCATAGCCGGACGCTAACGCCGCCTCG
ACATCCGCCCTCACCGCCAGGAACGCAACCGCAGCCTCATCACGCCGGCGCTTCTTGGCCGCGCGGGATT
CAACCCACTCGGCCAGCTCGTCGGTGTAGCTCTTTGGCATCGTCTCTCGCCTGTCCCCTCAGTTCAGTAA
TTTCCTGCATTTGCCTGTTTCCAGTCGGTAGATATTCCACAAAACAGCAGGGAAGCAGCGCTTTTCCGCT
GCATAACCCTGCTTCGGGGTCATTATAGCGATTTTTTCGGTATATCCATCCTTTTTCGCACGATATACAG
GATTTTGCCAAAGGGTTCGTGTAGACTTTCCTTGGTGTATCCAACGGCGTCAGCCGGGCAGGATAGGTGA
AGTAGGCCCACCCGCGAGCGGGTGTTCCTTCTTCACTGTCCCTTATTCGCACCTGGCGGTGCTCAACGGG
AATCCTGCTCTGCGAGGCTGGCCGGCTACCGCCGGCGTAACAGATGAGGGCAAGCGGATGGCTGATGAAA
CCAAGCCAACCAGGAAGGGCAGCCCACCTATCAAGGTGTACTGCCTTCCAGACGAACGAAGAGCGATTGA
GGAAAAGGCGGCGGCGGCCGGCATGAGCCTGTCGGCCTACCTGCTGGCCGTCGGCCAGGGCTACAAAATC
ACGGGCGTCGTGGACTATGAGCACGTCCGCGAGCTGGCCCGCATCAATGGCGACCTGGGCCGCCTGGGCG
GCCTGCTGAAACTCTGGCTCACCGACGACCCGCGCACGGCGCGGTTCGGTGATGCCACGATCCTCGCCCT
GCTGGCGAAGATCGAAGAGAAGCAGGACGAGCTTGGCAAGGTCATGATGGGCGTGGTCCGCCCGAGGGCA
GAGCCATGACTTTTTTAGCCGCTAAAACGGCCGGGGGGTGCGCGTGATTGCCAAGCACGTCCCCATGCGC
TCCATCAAGAAGAGCGACTTCGCGGAGCTGGTGAAGTACATCACCGACGAGCAAGGCAAGACCGAGCGCC
TGGGTCACGTGCGCGTCACGAACTGCGAGGCAAACACCCTGCCCGCTGTCATGGCCGAGGTGATGGCGAC
CCAGCACGGCAACACCCGTTCCGAGGCCGACAAGACCTATCACCTGCTGGTTAGCTTCCGCGCGGGAGAG
AAGCCCGACGCGGAGACGTTGCGCGCGATTGAGGACCGCATCTGCGCTGGGCTTGGCTTCGCCGAGCATC
AGCGCGTCAGTGCCGTGCATCACGACACCGACAACCTGCACATCCATATCGCCATCAACAAGATTCACCC
GACCCGAAACACCATCCATGAGCCGTATCGGGCCTACCGCGCCCTCGCTGACCTCTGCGCGACGCTCGAA
CGGGACTACGGGCTTGAGCGTGACAATCACGAAACGCGGCAGCGCGTTTCCGAGAACCGCGCGAACGACA
TGGAGCGGCACGCGGGCGTGGAAAGCCTGGTCGGCTGGATCAAGCGCGAATGCCTGCCGGAGCTGCAAGC
GGCGCAATCCTGGGAGGACCTGCACCGCGTCCTGCGGGAAAACGGGCTTAAGCTGCGCGAGCGCGGAAAC
GGCTTCATCTTCGAGGCCGGCGACGGCACGACGGTCAAGGCCAGCACCGTTTCGCGCGACCTGTCCAAGC
CGAAGCTCGAAGCCCGATTCGGGGCATTCACGCCAGCCGAGGGCGGCGAAGCCCCCCGGCGGCGGGAGTA
TCGAGCGAAGCCGCTCAAGACCCGCATCGACACCACCGAGCTATACGCCCGGTATCAGTCTGAACGCCAG
GAAATGGGGGCCGTGCGCAAGGGCGAGCTGGACACGCTGCGCCGGCGTCGTGACCGCCTGATTGAAGCCG
CGATGCGCAGCAACCGGCTGCGCCGCGCCGCTATCAAGCTGCTGGGCGAGGGGCGCATTGCAAAGCGACT
GATGTACGCGCAGGCGCACAAGGCTCTGCGCGCCGACCTGGACAAGATCAACCGCGAGTACCGGCAGGGC
CGTCAGGCGGTCCAGGAGCGCACGCAGCGCCGCGCGTGGGCCGACTGGCTCAAGGCCGAGGCGATGAAGG
GCGACGACAAGGCCCTGGCCGCGCTGCGCGCACGCGAGGGCCGCAGCGACCTCAAGGGCAACACCATCCA
GGGCAGCGGCGAGGCCAAGCCGGGCCATGCGGCCGTGACGGACAACATCACGAAGAAGGGAACCATCATC
TATCGCGTCGGCAGCAGCGCCGTCCGCGACGACGGCGACCGCCTGCAAGTCTCGCGCGAGGCCACCACGG
ACGGCCTGGACGCCGCCCTGCGCCTGGCAATGGAGCGCTTCGGCGACCGGATCACCGTCAACGGCACAGC
AGAGTTCAAGGAGCGGATCGCGCAGGCGGCCGCCGCTGGCCGTCTGGCAATCACCTTTGACGACGCCGCC
CTTGAGCGCCGCCGTCAAGAACTACTGACGAAGGAGCAAGCACATGAGCAACCCGAACGAAATGACGGAC
GAAGAGATCGCGGCGGCGATGGAGGCATTCGACCTGCCGCAGCCAGAACCACCCTCAACGCCACAGGCGG
CGACGGCGACCGACGGGACGCTCGCGCCGTCAGCGCCGGCGGAACCGTCGCACTCCGCAAGCCCAACGTT
GGACGCATTGGACGAAAGCCGCCGCCCCAAAGCCAAAACCGTTTGCGAGCGCTGTCCCAACTCGGTGTGG
TTCGCATCGCCGGCGGAGCTGAAATGCTATTGCCGCGTGATGTTCCTGGTCACGTGGAGCAGCAAGGAGC
CGAACCAGCTCACGCACTGCGACGGGGAGTTTCTGGGCCAGGAAGAGGGCTAAAGCCCGAACAGATCGCG
GCGGCCGAGAAATATGTTGCCGAGCGCGAGCAAAAGCGGCTAAACGGCTTCGATATACCGAAGCATGCAC
GATATACTGATTATGTTGGTGCGCTGTCCTATGCAGGCACCCGGAACGTCGAGGACCAGGCGCTGGCCCT
GTTGAGGAAAGAAAACGACGAGATTCTGGTGCTGCCCGTCGATAAGGCCACGGTGCAACGCATGAAGCGC
CTCGCCATCGGTGATCCCGTCACCGTGACCCCGCGAGGCTCCCTTAAAACTACCCGAGGTAGGAGTAGAT
GAAGAACCGAAACAACGCCGTGGGGCCACAGATACGGGCGAAAAAACCGAAGGCCAGCAAGACCGTTCCC
ATCCTCGCCGGCCTGTCCCTTGGGGCAGGCTTGCAGACCGCGACGCAATATTTCGCCCATTCCTTCCAGT
ATCAGGCCGGACTTGGCTGGAATATCAACCACGTCTACACGCCCTGGTCGATCCTTCAATGGGCCGGCAA
GTGGTACGGCCAATATCCCGACGATTTCATGCGCGCGGCCAGCATGGGTATGGTCGTTTCGACCGTGGGC
CTGCTGGGCACGGCCGTCACGCAGATGGTCAAGGCGAACACCGGCAAGGCGAACGACTATCTGCACGGTT
CGGCCCGCTGGGCCGACAAGAAGGACATACAGGCCGCCGGCCTGCTGCCCCGGCCGCGCACCGTCGTCGA
GCTGGTGTCAGGCAAACACCCGCCCACTTCCAGCGGCGTCTATGTGGGCGGCTGGCAGGACAAGGACGGC
AAGTTCCACTACCTGCGGCACAACGGCCCCGAGCACGTCTTGACCTACGCGCCGACGCGCTCCGGCAAGG
GCGTCGGCCTGGTCGTTCCGACGCTGCTTTCCTGGGCGCACAGCGCCGTCATCACCGACCTGAAAGGCGA
GTTGTGGGCGCTGACCGCCGGCTGGCGGAAGAAGCATGCCCGCAACAAGGTCGTGCGCTTTGAGCCGGCA
TCCGCGCAGGGTAGCGCGTGCTGGAACCCGCTCGATGAAATCCGCTTGGGGACCGAGTACGAGGTTGGCG
ACGTGCAGAACCTTGCCACCCTGATCGTCGATCCGGACGGCAAGGGCCTGGAATCGCACTGGCAGAAAAC
CAGCCAGGCGCTGCTTGTCGGCGTCATCCTGCACGCGCTCTACAAGGCTAAGAACGAGGGTACGCCGGCC
ACCCTGCCGTCGGTGGACGGCATGCTTGCCGACCCGAACCGCGACGTGGGCGAGCTTTGGATGGAAATGA
CCACCTACGGCCACGTTGACGGGCAGAACCACCCTGCGGTCGGCTCTGCGGCCCGCGACATGATGGACCG
CCCGGAGGAAGAATCCGGTTCCGTGCTGTCCACCGCCAAGTCCTACCTGGCCCTGTACCGCGACCCGGTT
GTGGCCCGCAACGTCAGCAAGTCCGACTTCCGCATCAAGCAACTGATGCACCACGACGACCCGGTAAGCC
TGTTCATCGTGACGCAGCCCAACGACAAGGCCCGTCTGCGGCCTCTGGTGCGCGTCATGGTCAACATGAT
CGTCCGGCTGCTGGCCGACAAGATGGACTTCGAGAACGGCCGTCCTGTCGCGCACTACAAGCATCGTCTG
CTGATGATGCTCGACGAGTTCCCCAGCCTGGGCAAGCTCGAAATCCTGCAAGAGTCCCTTGCCTTCGTCG
CCGGCTACGGCATCAAGTGCTACCTCATCTGCCAGGACATTAACCAGCTCAAGAGCCGCGAAACCGGCTA
CGGCCACGACGAAAGCATCACGTCGAACTGCCACGTGCAGAACGCCTACCCGCCGAACCGCGTGGAGACG
GCCGAGCACCTGTCAAAACTGACAGGCACCACGACCATCGTGAAGGAGCAGATCACGACGAGCGGCCGCC
GCACGTCGGCGCTGTTGGGCAACGTCTCGCGGACCTTCCAGGAAGTGCAGCGGCCATTGCTGACCCCCGA
TGAATGCCTGCGCATGCCGGGGCCGAAGAAGAGCGCCGACGGCAGCATTGAAGAGGCGGGCGACATGGTT
GTGTACGTCGCCGGCTATCCCGCGATCTACGGCAAGCAGCCGCTCTACTTCAAAGACCCGATATTCCAGG
CCCGCGCGGCCGTACCGGCTCCGAAGGTCAGCGACAAGCTGATCCAGACGGCCACCGTCGAGGAAGGGGA
GGGGATCACGATATGAGCCGCTTCCAGCGCCTCACCAAGTACGTCGCCATCGGAGGCGGCGCGGCCTTGT
TGCTCGCCGGCGCGGCCTATCTCGCCGGCGCGAAGGTCAACACCACCAAAAGCATTCCGGTCGGCCTGTA
CTGGAAATCGAATGCGCCGGTGGAGAAGGGGGCTTACGTCATGTTCTGCCCGCCGCAAGTCGGCGTGTTT
TCGGACGCCAAGGAGCGGGGCTACATCGCCGGCGGTTTCTGCCCCGGCGACTACGGCTACATGATGAAGC
GAGTTTTAGCCGCTAAAGGCGACGAGGTTGCCATCACCGACGCCGGCGTGCGCGTGAATGGCGGGCTGCT
GCCTCACAGCGCGCTCATCAAGGCCGATCCATCAGGACGGCCGCTGCCTCGTTATCAGTCCGACAGCTAC
ACCCTGGGGACCGCCGAGGTTCTGCTTATGTCCGACGTAAGCGACACGTCTTTCGACGGCCGCTACTTCG
GGCCTGTCAATCGTTCGCAAATCATCACCGTCATCAGGCCGGTTCTGACCTGGTGAGGGTAGGGGGATAT
ATGCAATTTGAACGCCTTGTAATCGCTGAAAAACCGGAGCTGGCAAAAGCCATCGTCGAGGGCCTGGGCG
GCGGCAGCCGCAAGGACGGCTATTACGAATGCGGCTCCGACCGCGTGACCTGGTGCTACGGTCACATGCT
GGCCTTGCTAGACCCGGAGGACTACGACGAGCGCTACGCCAACTGGAACATGGCCGACCTGCCCATCGTC
CATATTCCCTGGCGCAAGAAACCGTCCGGCGATGCCGGTGCGAAAGCTCAGTTCAAGACCATCCTCAGCC
TGTTGAAGCAGGCGAAAAGCGTGGTTCACGCCGGCGACCCGGACGACGAAGGCCAGCTTCTGGTCGATGA
AATCCTGGAATACGCCAACTGCCGTCTGCCGGTGCAGCGGCTGCTTATCAACGACAACAACGTGAAGATC
GTGCGCCGGCAGCTCGCCGCGATGCGCGACAACCGCGAGTTCGCCGGCCTGTCCGCTGCGGCCGAGGCCC
GCAGCGTCGGCGACCAGCTATACGGCTTCAACATCACGCGCCTGTACACGCTTGCGGCACGCGCGAAGGG
CTATCAGGGGCTGTTGAGCGTGGGGCGCGTGCAGACTCCGATCCTGGGCCTTGTCGTGCGCCGTTGCCGC
GAGAACGCGGCCCACCAGAAAACCTACTACTACCTGGTGAACGGCCAGTTCGAGGTCGAGGGCATTCAGT
TCCCGGCCCGTTACCAGGTCGCCGACGGCGATCCGGTGGACGAGAAAGGCCGCCTCAGCAACAAGGAGCA
CGCCGAGGGCATCGCGGCCGCCGTGAGCGGCCAACCCGCCCGCATCGTGTCCGTGACCACCAAGGCGAAG
GAAGCGGCTGCGCCGCTGCCCTACAACCTGCTGAAACTGCAAATGGACGCCTCGCGCAAGTTCGGCTTCA
AGCCGGACCAGGTGAAGGACATTACGCAGGCCCTGCGCGAGAAGCACAAGCTCATCACCTACAACCGTTC
CGACTGCGAATACTTGAGCGAGGAACAGCACGGCGATGCGCCGGGCGTGCTGGCGGCCATCGCACAGACG
GCCCCCATGCTGGCCGCTGCTGCGCAGCGCGCCAATCCGACGATCAAGAGCCGCGCCTTCAACTCGTCCA
AGGTTTCCGCGCACCACGCGATCATCCCGACCGAAAGCACGGCCGACCTGTCGAAGCTCACCGATGCCGA
GCAGAAGATTTACCTGCTGATCGCGCGCGCCTACGTCGCGCAGTTCTGGCCGAAGCATCTGTATGACCAG
ACCGACGTGCTTGCCCAGGTCGGCGATCATCGTTTCGGCGTGCGCTCGAACGTCACCACGTCGCCGGGCT
GGAAGATTCTCTACAAGAACGACGCCGGCAACGAGGACCTGGAAGGCAATGCCGACGACATTGAACAGGA
CCTGCGCAAGCTGCGTGACGGCCAGGCCGGCACCTGCACCGATGCGAAGGCCGAGCAGCAGGAGACGAAA
CCGCAGCCGCTGTACACGATGGAATCTCTGCTGTCGGACCTTACCCGCGTTGCGAAATACATCCGCGATG
ACCGCCTGCGGAAAATCTTGATCGAAAAGGACAAGGGCAAGCAAGGCGAGCACGGCGGGATCGGCACGCC
GGCAACGCGAGACTCCATCATCGCCACGCTTTTCGAGCGCGGCTACCTGGTGGAGAAGGGCAAGCACATC
GTGTCCACGCCGACCGGCGAAGAGCTGTACGACGCACTGCCCGACACGGCCAGATTCCCCGACATGACCG
CGCTCTGGCATGAGCAGCAGAAGGCCATCCAGGCCGGCGAGCGCGACACGCTGTCGTTCGTCAACGAGCT
GATGGAATACATCGGCGCCGAGGTCGCCAACATCAAAGACAACGGCCTCAACATGAAGATCGACACGCAC
CCTTGCCCGTCCTGCGGCAAGCCGCTGCGACGCCTCAAGAAGAAGGACAAGAACGAATACTTTTGGGGCT
GCACCGGCTTTGCCGACGGCTGCAAGTTCGCGTGCGACGACAAGGGCGGCAAGCCCGTCCCGCGCGAGGC
CCCGAAAGTCTCCGAGCTGCACAAGTGCATGGCCTGCGGCCACGGCCTTTCCCGTCGGCCTGGCAAGAAG
CGCGGCATGTTCTGGTGGGGGTGCAGCAACTTCCCGACGTGCAAGCAGACATACCCCGACCTGAAAGGCA
GGCCGGACTACAGCAAAGGCCGTAACGGCACCAACCAGGAGTGAAAGCGATGAATGATCCCAAGACCGTG
CAGCAGGACGACTTTGCGCCGTTCGACGATACCGCGAACGCCGCCGCCGCCCTGCGTGAAAAGCTCGCCG
ATGCGATGACGCCCGGCTTCCAGGTCGAGTTCGACCCGGAAGAAGCGGAGAAGGCCGGGGCCTTCCCCGA
GGACGCCTTGAGCGAGCAGGACGCCGCCGAGAGCGACATTGACCTGGTGGACGCGACCGTGCCCGAGGAC
ACGACGACCGCGGCCGCCAATGACGGGAGGTAATTGGCTATGGCAGAGGTCAAAAAGCCGTTCCACGAGC
AGGTTGCCGAACGCCTCATTGAGCAACTGAAAGCCGGCACTGCGCCGTGGCAAAAACCGTGGGAACCGGG
CATGCCCGGCTCCTTCATCCCGCTCAACCCGACTACCGGGAAGCGTTACAAGGGCATCAACGCGATTCAG
CTCATGGCCCAGGGCCATGCGGACCCGCGCTGGATGACCTACAAGCAGGCCGCTGCCGCCGGCGCACAGG
TGCGTCGCGGCGAGAAAGGCACGCCGATCCAGTATTGGAAGTTCAGCGAAGAGCAGACCAAGACCGACGA
GCAGACCGGCAAGCCGGTCCTCGATGCCAACGGCGATCCGGTCAAGGTGACGGTGCAGCTCGAACGCCCG
CGCGTGTTCTTCGCCACCGTGTTCAATGCGGAGCAGATCGACGGCCTGCCGCCGTTGGAACGCAAGGAAC
AGACTTGGAGCGCCGTCGAGCGGGCCGAGCACATCCTTGCGGCGTCAGGTGCCACCATCCGCCACGGCGA
GCACGACCGCGCGTTTTATCGGCCGTCCACGGACAGCATCCATCTGCCCGACAAAGGCCAGTTCCCGAGC
GCCGACAACTACTACGCAACCGCGCTCCATGAGCTGGGGCACTGGACCGGCCACCCGTCGCGGCTGGACC
GCGACCTGGCGCATCCCTTCGGGAGCGAGGGGTACGCCAAGGAAGAGCTGCGGGCCGAGATTGCCAGCAT
GATCCTGGGCGACGAGCTGGGCATCGGCCACGACCCCGGCCAGCACGCGGCCTATGTCGGATCGTGGATC
AAGGCGCTACAAGAGGACCCGCTAGAGATTTTCCGCGCGGCCGCCGACGCGGAGAAGATCCAGGATTTCG
TCCTGGCGTTCGAGCAGAAGCAAATTCAAGAACAAACGACCCAGCAGGCCATCGAGCCTGCGCAGGGGGC
AACTATGGAGCAACAGCAAGACCAGGTGGCACGACCGGCCATTGCGCCGGCCGACGAGCTGATCGCGCAG
ACCCTGCGCATGTACCGCGCCGGCGCGGAGCCGGCGGAAGGCAACCAATCGCTGGCCGCGCTGACCGAAA
CCACGCTGGGCTTTGAGCTGCCTGCCGATTGGACCGGCCGCGTCCAGGTCCAGGCCAACGTCGAGGTCGA
GCACGACGGCGAACGGTCCGTGGTGCCGGCCGGCGACCGAGAGCCGGAGTTTTGGGGCGTCTATGCGAAC
CATGCGTGGGGCGGCCACCAATGGCTTGCCGACTTCGCCGGCCCCGACGCGCAGACCAATGCCGAAGCGC
TCGCCGACCGCCTGGCCGTGATCGACGCTTACGCGACGGCCAACGAGTACGAGCAGGCCGCGAAGTTCGC
CCGCATCCATGAAGAGCGAGTTCGCCGCGATCCCAACAGCACCGACGAGGACCGCGTTGCCGCCAAGGAG
GCGCGCAAGGCCGCCGAGGGCACGGCCATGCTGCACGACGAGGACCTACAGCGCCGGATCGCCGACTACG
AGCGCGAGCAGCAGGAAATGGCCCAGGCCATGAACGCCGCCGAGCAGCCGGCGGCCGCTCAAGCCCCCGC
CAAGCCCGAGCGCGCCTACTTGAACGTGCCGTTCAAGGAGAAAGACGAGGTGAAGGCCCTTGGAGCGCGC
TGGGACCGCCAGGAACGCGCCTGGTACGTTCCGGCAGGGGTTGACCCTGCCCCGTTCGCCAAATGGGCGC
GCGAGGGCGCTACAGCGGCCGTAGAGGCCCGCGCCGAGGCCCAGCCTACCCAACCCACGGCCGAGCGCCC
CAACGCGGCCCAGGAGCGCGTCTACCTGGCCGTGCCCTACGGCGAGCGCCAGGTTGCCAAGGCGGCCGGC
GCGCAGTGGGACAAGGTGGCCAAGTCCTGGTACGCCGGACCGAACGCCGACATGGGCAAGCTGCAACGCT
GGCTGCCGGACAACGTGCCCACCCAGCAATCCCCGGCCGTCACCCCCGAAGATGAGTTCGCGGAGGCCCT
GAAAAGCATGGGCTGCGTCGTCACCCCAGGCGGCGAGCACCCCATCATGGACGGCAAGAAGCACCGCATC
GAGACCGAGGGCGACAAGAAGGGCGAGAAGTCGGGCTTCTACGTCGGCCACCTCGACGGCCACCCGGCCG
GTTACATCAAAAACAACCGCACCGGCGTCGAAATGAAGTGGAAGGCCAAGGGCTACGCCCTGGACCCCGC
CGAGAAGGCCAAGATGCAGGCCGAGGCGGCGGCCAAGCTGGCCGCGCGTGCCGAGGAACAAGAACGCCAG
CACGAAGCCACGGCGCAGCGCATCGGCCGCCAGGCGCAAAGCCTGGTTCCCATCACGGAACCGACGCCGT
ACCTGCGCGACAAGGGTCTACAGGTGCACGCCGGCGTCCTTACCGACCAGGAGGGCCAGAAAACCTACAT
CCCGGCCTACGACGCCGACGGCAAGCAATGGACCATGCAGTACATCCAGGAGGACGGCACCAAGCGCTTC
GCCAAGGACAGCCGCAAGGAAGGATGCTTCCATGTCGTCGGTGGCATGGATGCGCTCGCGGCCGCGCCGG
CGCTGGTGATCGGCGAAGGCTATGCCACCGCCGCCACAGTGGCCGAAGCGCTGGGGCACGCGACTGTCGC
CGCGTTCGATTCCGGCAACCTACAGGCTGTTGCCGAGGCCCTGCACGCGAAATTCCCGGACAAGCCCGTT
GTGATCGCCGGCGACGACGACCGCCAGGTGCAGATCACCCAGGGCGTGAATCCCGGCAGGACGAAGGCAC
AGGAGGCCGCCAAGGCGGTCGGCGGCAAGGCCATCTTCCCAATCTTCGCGCCGGGCGAGAACGCCTACCC
GAAGGAGCTGCCGCCGATCACCCCGGAGAACTACCGCAACCATTTGCACGCTGAAAAGCGCCTCGCGGAC
GCGGCGGCCGGCAAGGTCCAGTTGAGCGAGGCCGACACGGCCAAGCTCAAGGAATCGCTGTTGAACGATG
GCCAGCTCGCCGCCCTGTCGAACATGAAGAAGCACACCGATTTCAACGACCTGTCCGAGCGCAGCAGCCT
GGGCAAGGACGGGGTTGAACGCCAGGTGAGAAGTGCTGTCGGCAAGGTGCTTCTCGACGAGGGCCAGCGG
CAGAAGGTGCAGCAGCTCAAGCAGCAAGACATCGAGCAGCAAGAACAGCGGCAACGCCGCGCGAGAACCT
ACTAAGGAGAACTAGAGCGTATGAACAAAGTACAGATCGGGGCACCACGCACATCGGCAAGCCCTGGCGT
CATCATGAAACCCGAGGGCAGCGTCAAGATCGCCGTCATGAACGGCAGCCGCCAGGTGGACCAGGTAGTG
AACGGCGAATGGCTGACCATGAAGGTGTTGCCCGAGGCGGGGCTACCGAAAGGCATTCACCAGTTGAGCG
ATGCGAAGGACGCAAGCAAAAACGTCCACCCGCACAAGCACGTCGGCCAGGTGCTGCACGACGATGGGCG
CAACGTCTACCAGTTCAGCGAAGGCGGGATCGTGAAACACAGCCGGGGCATCTTTGAGAAGCCGCCGGTT
GTCGGCAAGAACTACGAAATCGCCTACAGCCGGGGCCAGGGCAAGGTCATCGGCGAGGTGTCCCAGGAAC
AGGCGGCCAAGGCCGAGCAGAAACGCTCGCGCTCGATCTAGGAGGCGTATGAACATCGAGGCGTACCCGC
ACGATTTTCGCGGCTCGCTCGCCGTGGTTTCTGCGACCGGCGTGGCCGGTTGCAGGACCTGGACGCTGCG
CAGCGTCGAAACCGGGAAGCACTACGAGCTTGCGCCGGCTTCGATTGAAGGCTGGCCTCTCCCTGCGAAG
CGTGAGGACAGTCGGCCCAACAGCATCATCGTCAACTACGACGGCAACGACGTGATCGCGCTTGAGCTGG
CGACCGGCGAGTTGTACCGCACCCGAGCACCTGCAACGACCTTACGACTACGGAGGTAGCAGCAGAAAAA
GCCGGGCATTGCCCGGCTTTCTTTGTGAGTCGTCCTGAACGCCTCCCTGATCGAGGTCGAGGGGGCATCG
CCTTAGAAAAGTTCGTCCAGCAGGAGATGAAATTGCAGCTTGCGCCTATCCGGATCGGCAATGCCATATT
GCGCAACAAGCCTCTCCTGAAGCGAAGGTTCGAACTCCTCAAGACAGTTCCATAACACGGCAAGGTCTTG
GTATCGATCAGCAATACCAGCCCGCCCAACGTCGATGCAGCCGACTACCTTACCTTCGACGATAAGTAGA
TTATCGAGTGAAAAATCGCCGTGCGTCACGACTGGGTCCGGCGCGAGCGGTAGGAGGCGATGCATCGCCT
CCCAAACCTGTTCGGCCGTCCACCCTTCGCGCTCCTTATCGAAGTCATCGACATCAACAACCCCCGCCTC
GATACGCTCCCGCGCTCGGGCAAGCCTGCATGCGTGGTCACTGTTGAAGGAGCATTCGCTCACTGGGATC
GCATGCAGTCGGCGCATGAACGCCGCCAATGCGTCAACAACAACGAGACGGGCTCCGAAATCCGATTTCA
GCACTTGATATGCCGTTTTTCCATGTATTGCTGTTGTCAGGAGCCATGCCTGATTGGGCGTGCGAACGAA
GCTTCGGGCTGAAATTGCAGGACAACTGGTGAGTCTGGATCTGAAGTTCATTGTTGTCATGGATGATCTG
GACCGACTGGAGCCATCCCAGGTGGCGGAAGTGTTCAGGCTTGTGCGTGCAGTAGCCGATCTGCCCCGCT
TTACCCATATTCTCTGTTATGACAGGCAGATTATCACTCATGCCGTTGAACATGCGCTGAATATCGAAGA
TGGCAGCCGTTATCTCCAGAAAATCATTCAGCTTAGTTTTAAATTACCCCGACCTGAAGCCTTTGATTTA
CGTAATGAATTTCGCCAGCGGGCTGAGGCTCTATATCAGCAAATTAATAATCAACCGCCAGACTCTGGAA
TGGTAAGGGATCTCATCGCGGTGACTGATACCTATGGTGCCGCACTTTCGACGCCACGGGAAATCCATCA
GGCCATTAATTCCCTGATTTTTCTTTATCCGGGGATGCGGGATTTTGTTTATTTCCCTGATTTGTGCCTG
CTTCAGCTTATACGGGTGACAAACCCGGCTCTGTATGACTGGACAGAGCATTACCTGACAGAACGGTCCG
TGATTGAAACCGGTCAGGGTATGCTTTCTGACGGAGAGAAAGCAGACTTCCGGGAGGGGCTTATCAGATG
TATGAAGACGTTCAGGGCATCAAATGCAGACTCGTTTCTGACACTTGCAGACTGGATCCCAGGTATCAGT
GGACATAATGATGAATATCTGAATCTTTTTGAGCCCGTCAGTGAGGATTTTCGTCATATCCAGACGACCG
GTAAACGACTCAGCAGCCTGACGCACTGGCGATATTATTTTGCCTTCTCCTCACCACAGAATGTTCTGCC
ACCTGAATTCACTTCCGGCGTGAATGTTACTGAATCCCCGATCATCTATCGCGACGAAAGTATGCGTACC
GCCTGCTCTCCCGATGGTTTATGCAGTGACGGCAACGGCCTTGAACTGAAATGCCCGTTTACCTCCCGGG
ATTTCATGAAGTTCCGGCTCGGTGGTTTCGAGGCCATAAAGTCAGCTTACATGGCCCAGGTGCAGTACAG
CATGTGGGTGACGCGAAAAAATGCCTGGTACTTTGCCAACTATGACCCGCGTATGAAGCGTGAAGGCCTG
CATTATGTCGTGATTGAGCGGGATGAAAAGTACATGGCGAGTTTTGACGAGATCGTGCCGGAGTTCATCG
AAAAAATGGACGAGGCACTGGCTGAAATTGGTTTTGTATTTGGGGAGCAATGGCGATGACGCATCCTCAC
GATAATATCCGGGTAGGCGCAATCACTTTCGTCTACTCCGTTACAAAGCGAGGCTGGGTATTTCCCGGCC
TTTCTGTTATCCGAAATCCACTGAAAGCACAGCGGCTGGCTGAGGAGATAAATAATAAACGAGGGGCTGT
ATGCACAAAGCATCTTCTGTTGAGTTAAGAACGAGTATCGAGATGGCACATAGCCTTGCTCAAATTGGAA
TCAGGTTTGTGCCAATACCAGTAGAAACAGACGAAGAATTTCATACGTTAGCCGCATCCCTTTCACAAAA
GCTGGAAATGATGGTGGCGAAAGCAGAAGCAGATGAGAGAAACCAGGTATGACAACCACGGAATGCATTT
TTCTGGCAGCGGGCTTCATATTCTGTGTGCTTATGCTTGCCGACATGGGACTTGTTCAATGACACCTCAG
CAGGAAAACGCCCTTCGCAGCATTGCCCGTCAGGCTAATTCTGAAATCAAAAAAAGCCAGACAGCAGTTT
CCGGATAAAAACGTCGATGACATTTGCCGTAGCGTACTGAAGAAGCACCGCGAAACGGTAACGCTGATGG
GATTCACACCGACTCATTTAAGCCTGGCAATCGGCATGTTAAACGGCGTCTTTAAGGAACGATGAACATG
AAAAGCAAAATCATCAGGGAGCTACAGGCTCCTTTTTTATTATTCGCATTCACCCTCAAGCGTATTAACC
AACAGTTCAGGGATTAATGAAAGATGGCAGACATCATTGATTCAGCATCAGAAATAGAAGAATTACAGCG
CAACACAGCAATAAAAATGCGCCGCCTGAACCACCAGGCTATATCTGCCACTCATTGTTGTGAGTGTGGC
GATCCGATAGATGAACGAAGACGCCTGGTCGTTCAGGGTTGTCGGACTTGTGCAAGTTGCCAGGAGGATC
TGGAACTTATCAGTAAACAGAGAGGTTCGAAGTGAGCGAAATTAACTCTCAGGCACTGCGTGAAGCGGCA
GAGCAGGCAATGCATGACGACTGGGGATTTGACGCAGACCTTTTCCATGAATTGGTAACACCATCGATTG
TGCTGGAACTGCTGGATGAACGGGAAAGAAACCAGCAATACATCAAACGCCGCGACCAGGAGAACGAGGA
TATTGCGCTAACAGTAGGGAAACTGCGTGTTGAGCTTGAAACAGCAAAATCAAAACTCAACGAGCAGCGT
GAGTATTACGAAGGTGTTATCTCGGATGGGAGTAAGCGTATTGCTAAACTGGAAAGCAACGAAGTCCGTG
AAGACGGAAACCAGTTTCTTGTTGTTCGCCATCCTGGGAAGACTCCTGTTATCAAGCACTGCACTGGTGA
CCTGGAAGAGTTTCTGCGGCTGTTCCCATAGCTGCCAGACGCCTTCAACGCCTGCGGGCAGCCAGAGTTT
ACGACCCAGTTCGATCCACGGGCATGGCTGATGAAAATCAGATCCTTGTGATGCCCATAAATGATGCTGA
CGCGCAAGGGCCGCCAGCTGGGTACGTTCATTGGGCGATTGCTGGCACTGCGCGACTTCCATCGCGTCAC
CGTGGTGTTCGGCAAAATGCGCAACCAATCTTTTCAGCCATTTAGCACTAAGATTGTACCGCCCAGGATG
AGCTAGCACCGCCTTACCGCCAGAATGATGAATGACATCAATAGCTTGTTCTATTGTACACCACTGTGGC
GGAACGTATCCGGTTTTCCCGCGCGCCAGATACTTTTTAAAGACATCCGCCATTGAACTGGCTTTGCCGC
ACTCAACAAGGAAACGCGCAAAATGACCGCGCGTCACTGCGCCGCCCTGCGCCAGTCGTTGTGCGCCTTC
CAGCGCCCCAGGTATTTGCGCTTTTTCAAGTCTTTCGGCAATCAGCTGCGCCCGCTGATTGCGCCGTTCT
GTCTGCTGCGCGAGGAACTCACACATTAGCGGATGAGTAATATCAATATTCAGCCCGACAATATGAATTT
CATGATTTTCCCAGACCGTGGAAATTTCCACGCCGGGAATAAGATTCAACGCCAGTCCCGAACGTGAAAT
TTCCTCTCTTGCTGGCGCGATTGCAGCTGTGGTGTCATGGTCGGTGATCGCCAGGGTGCCGACGCGCATC
TCGACTGCACGGTGCACCAATGCTTCTGGCGTCAGGCAGCCATCGGAAGCTGTGGTATGGCTGTGCAGGT
CGTAAATCACTGCATAATTCGTGTCGCTCAAGGCGCACTCCCGTTCTGGATAATGTTTTTTGCGCCGACA
TCATAACGGTTCTGGCAAATATTCTGAAATGAGCTGTTGACAATTAATCATCGAACTAGTTAACTAGTAC
GCAAGTTCACGTAAAAAGGGTATCGACAATGAAAGCAATTTTCGTACTGAAAGGTTGGTGGCGCACTTCC
TGAAACGGGCAGTGTATTCACCATGCGTAAAGCAATCAGATACCCAGCCCGCCTAATGAGCGGGCTTTTT
TTTGAACAAAATTAGAGAATAACAATGCAAACACAAAAACCGACTCTCGAACTGCTAACCTGCGAAGGCG
CTTATCGCGACAATCCCACCGCGCTTTTTCACCAGTTGTGTGGGGATCGTCCGGCAACGCTGCTGCTGGA
ATCCGCAGATATCGACAGCAAAGATGATTTAAAAAGCCTGCTGCTGGTAGACAGTGCGCTGCGCATTACA
GCTTTAGGTGACACTGTCACAATCCAGGCACTTTCCGGCAACGGCGAAGCCCTCCTGGCACTACTGGATA
ACGCCCTGCCTGCGGGTGTGGAAAGTGAACAATCACCAAACTGCCGTGTGCTGCGCTTCCCCCCTGTCAG
TCCACTGCTGGATGAAGACGCCCGCTTATGCTCCCTTTCGGTTTTTGACGCTTTCCGTTTATTGCAGAAT
CTGTTGAATGTACCGAAGGAAGAACGAGAAGCCATGTTCTTCGGCGGCCTGTTCTCTTATGACCTTGTGG
CGGGATTTGAAGATTTACCGCAACTGTCAGCGGAAAATAACTGCCCTGATTTCTGTTTTTATCTCGCTGA
AACGCTGATGGTGATTGACCATCAGAAAAAAAGCACCCGTATTCAGGCCAGCCTGTTTGCTCCGAATGAA
GAAGAAAAACAACGTCTCACTGCTCGCCTGAACGAACTACGTCAGCAACTGACCGAAGCCGCGCCGCCGC
TGCCAGTGGTTTCCGTGCCGCATATGCGTTGTGAATGTAATCAGAGCGATGAAGAGTTCGGTGGCGTAGT
GCGTTTGTTGCAAAAAGCGATTCGCGCTGGAGAAATTTTCCAGGTGGTGCCATCTCGCCGTTTCTCTCTG
CCCTGCCCGTCACCGCTGGCGGCCTATTACGTGCTGAAAAAGAGTAATCCCAGCCCGTACATGTTTTTTA
TGCAGGATAATGATTTCACCCTATTTGGCGCGTCGCCGGAAAGCTCGCTCAAGTATGATGCCACCAGCCG
CCAGATTGAGATCTACCCGATTGCCGGAACACGCCCACGCGGTCGTCGCGCCGATGGTTCACTGGACAGA
GATCTCGACAGCCGTATTGAACTGGAAATGCGTACCGATCATAAAGAGCTGTCTGAACATCTGATGCTGG
TTGATCTCGCCCGTAATGATCTGGCACGCATTTGCACCCCCGGCAGCCGCTACGTCGCCGATCTCACCAA
AGTTGACCGTTATTCCTATGTGATGCACCTCGTCTCTCGCGTAGTCGGCGAACTGCGTCACGATCTTGAC
GCCCTGCACGCTTATCGCGCCTGTATGAATATGGGGACGTTAAGCGGTGCGCCGAAAGTACGCGCTATGC
AGTTAATTGCCGAGGCGGAAGGTCGTCGCCGCGGCAGCTACGGCGGCGCGGTAGGTTATTTCACCGCGCA
TGGCGATCTCGACACCTGCATTGTGATCCGCTCGGCGCTGGTGGAAAACGGTATCGCCACCGTGCAAGCG
GGTGCTGGTGTAGTCCTTGATTCTGTTCCGCAGTCGGAAGCCGACGAAACCCGTAACAAAGCCCGCGCTG
TACTGCGCGCTATTGCCACCGCGCATCATGCACAGGAGACTTTCTGATGGCTGACATTCTGCTGCTCGAT
AATATCGACTCTTTTACGTACAACCTGGCAGATCAGTTGCGCAGCAATGGGCATAACGTGGTGATTTACC
GCAACCATATTCCGGCGCAAACCTTAATTGAACGCCTGGCGACCATGAGCAATCCGGTGCTGATGCTTTC
TCCTGGCCCCGGTGTGCCGAGCGAAGCCGGTTGTATGCCGGAACTCCTCACCCGCTTGCGTGGCAAGCTG
CCCATTATTGGCATTTGCCTCGGACATCAGGCGATTGTCGAAGCTTACAACGGAGGGCACAGAAATGTGC
CCCGCCAGCCAACGCAATCTCACCATTTCATCAGTCACGTCGTCGGCAAAAGCATCTTTGCCGTGCTTCA
GAAACAAGTCGGAGCCGCCTGACTTGCTATGCAGCCGATAGACCGCGCAGCCGGACTGACCAACCTTATC
ACGCGCCCATTTGTATCCCATCACGTGAGCCGCCATGCTCTCGGGCACGGCAGCGGCTGCGCAGGGCTCT
TCTCGATCAATATCGTTCACTCATCCAATCTCACTGACGGTTAGGCGTGCCTGGTACCGCACGTTCTATT
AAGTCGTACAGAAGACCTGGCATATGCGTTGTCGGTTCCAACGACGGATCGGCGGCTCGGAGGTCGAGAT
AGATGGAGGCAGATGCTTTGATGGCATCCCTGACAGACAACGCATCGTGCAGCGCAATGGTGGTGGCTAG
TCTGCGCTCTTCATCCAGTCGAAGGGTTTCCAATCGCCTCACTCCGCGCTGGTCCTTTCCAGCGCGACGG
TAGAGCAAAGGTCCTAACACTTGCTCACGGAAGAAACCGAGCATGCCGATCGCTTCGTAAAGCTCGCCAC
GGGCGAGCTTGGTGGCCGCATAGTGTAGCCAGATCCAGGCACGTTGTCAACGCCACGATGTTTGACCGTT
ATTTGCCATTTTCATGCCCGCTAAGATACTTTCGTTACTGATGCTGTCCGCTTTTCACCATTTCATCATC
ACTGATTGGCGTTGTGTTTTTGGTCAGCACTCCAGCTTTACGTTTCTCTTTTAACCGGTAACTCTCTCCT
TTGATATTCAGCGTGGTTGAGTGATGTAGCAACCGATCCAGTATCGCTGTTGCCAGCACGTGATCTCCGA
ACATTTCTCCCCAGTCTGCGAACCCTTTGTTTGACGTCAGTATGATGCTCGCTTTTTCATATCGACGGTT
CAGTAGCCGGAAGAACAGGCTGGCTTCCTCTCTGTTCATCGGCAGATAGCCTATTTCATCCAGGATCAAC
ACCCGGGCATAACTCAGTTGCTGCAGCTGACGCTCCAGCCGGTTTTCCTGTTTCGCTTTCATCAGTGTCG
CGATCAGTCTGTCCAGTGGCATAAACAGTACCCGATGTCCCGCATCCACCGCTTTCACGCCAAGAGCTAT
GGCCAGATGAGTTTTTCCGACACCAGGAGGTCCCAGCAGGATCACGTTTTCGCTGCGCTCCACGAACGCC
AGACCAGCCAGTTCCCGGACAACCTTACGGTCGATGCCCGGCTGGAAGGTAAAGTCGAACTGCTCCAGCG
TTTTGACCCACGGCAGACGAGCCTGCTTCAGCCTGGACTCCATACCGCGCTGATGCCTGCCGTTCCATTC
CTGCTGTAGCGCCATGCACAGGAACTCCCGGTAGTTCAGCTCTTTTTTAGCTGCCTGTTCCAGCAGGCTT
TCAACGTGATAACTCAGATGCTCCATTTTCAGGCGACTCAGCAGGACTTCCAGCTCATGCATCACAACAG
CTCCTCATAGGCACTCAGTGGTCGATGTTCCACCTGACTGACCTGCTGCCAGAGCGGGGCGTGATGCTCC
GGCACTGTCTGCCAGCCAGACGATGCCGAACAGAGGCGATGTGAGGCCACCAGTTTCTCATTACTGTAGA
TCCGCAACTCGTCATCCAGCGATATTCGTATCGATACCGGCTGACCACACAGCGCTTCGGGAACGCTGTA
ACGATTACCACCAACCTCGATATAGCTGTCCCAGGACACATGGCGGATGTCGAAGTAACTGGTATCGAAG
TCCGTATCCGGTAACGGCTGCAGATGTTCCTGCTCCAGCGCGAAGCGCTGTTCCGGCGTTTCTTTGAACT
GGCGAAGTTCCCGTTTGTCAGCCACATCGGCTATCCATTGCTCCAGTTGTTGATTAACATGAGTGAAGCT
GTCGAACCTGCGGTACCGAACGAAGAAGTTCTCCTTGAGGTATTTCACCATCCGCTCAACCTTACCTTTT
GTTCTGGCCCTGCGTGGACGGCATGCCCGTGGCAGGAAGTTATAGTGGTCGGCCAGCAACAGGAATCCGG
AGTTGAACACGACTTTCCCGTTGTTATTCTTCAGCACCGCAGCCTTCTGGTTATCAACCAGCACCGTTTT
CACACAACCACCGAAGTAGCGGAAGGCGCGAACCAGTGATTCGTAGGTATGCTCAGCATCCTGTTTTGGT
GCGGCGAAGACATGGAAGCGGCGGGAGAACCCCAGCGTATTAACCGCAAAGTTAACTTTGCACCGTTGCC
CGGCAACCTCCACCTCAACTTCGCCCCAGTCGTGCTGGAGCTGGTATCCAGGCTGAGTTTCGAAGCGAAC
TGTTCTTTTTGACGGACGCATTTTACGTTTGGGCTGGATGTAGTAACGCAGCATGGAACGTCCGCCCGTA
TAACCCATTGCCTTAATCTCCGCAAAGATAACCTCACTATTCCAGACATTCTCTGCCAGGCGCATGTCGA
TGTAATCCATAAACGGTTTCAGCTTAACCATTTTGTGGCGGGTCTTTCTGGCTGGCGGTTCAGGGTATTT
GAGGTAGCGTCTGACCGTCCGTTCAGAGCAACCAATCTGAGTCGCAATATCGACAATGTACGCGCCCTGC
TGGCGCATTTGCTTTATCATGTAAAAGTCCTCTCTGCTCAGCATGTTGATGTCCTTTCTGGTGTGAGAAC
CTTAAGGAAACAACATGTTGGGTGGAGCGGACAATCCAAATGGTGAATTACCGTCTTATATCACTGGCGC
TGACAACGTGCTTCGAACCACTCGGAGGGACGGTTTGGCCATGCCACCGCTGCCGCCTCAATGCGCTTCT
CGATCTCTGCCGGATCACGAGCAAACAGAACCGCCCGCCGCTCGATTTGCTGGTCGAGATCGGAAGCAAG
AGAAAACTTCAAATCGATGTGTAGCAGTGGCGGACCATATAGGCAGATCAGAAGGCGCGGTTCTCCTACA
TGTTCGCCGGTGAACGCGTTGAGGAAGCCGGGCAGTGCCTCGGCAAAATCCTTGCGTGTAGACAAGACAT
CTGCGTAGCAGTTGTCCTCAACAACGATGTCGAAATCCAAATCGGAGTGCTCATCGAGTCCTCCGTGAAC
GTAAGAGCCGCCGATCAGAAGAGCGCGGAAGCGAACATCGGAAGCGACCGCATCGCGGATGCGGTTCAAG
AAAGTTGCATGAGCTTGTGGAAGTGTGCTGAGCATAAATGATTCTCCTAGCTGTTCTTTGGGTAAGTACG
CCATCAGGACGTTGTGAGTGGCGCGATTTTTAGCGGCTGAAATCAGCCCTTGAGCCTGTCGGCAAGTCGC
GTCATGAGGTCCATGCGCTCATGCAGGATCGCCACGACCAACGCGGGTTCGCCCGCACGCGGCAGGCAAA
AAACGTAGTGGTGTTCGCAGCGGGCCATCCGCAGCGCGGGAAAGAGTTCGCTCATGTCCTTAAACGGGCC
TTCGCCGGCGGCAAGCCTGGCTATGCCCTGTTCCAGCTTAGCGATATAGCGGCGCACCTGCGCCGCGCCC
CACTCCCGGCGCGTGTAGCGGATGATGCCGCGTAGATCGGCTTCGGCCTCAGCCGTGAGGATGTAGGCCG
TCAAGCGCGATCCCCGCTGAGTTCTTCATCAAGAATTTCGCCGACGCTCTTGGTGGACACCTTGCCGGCA
AGCCCATCGTTGATGCGGTTCCCCAGCATGGTTTTCAGTTCCTGCCATGCCTGATCGGCATCAGCGTCAC
CGGGGAACAGACGTTCGAGGGCGTATTGCTTAATGGTCTTGCCCTGCAAGGCGGCCAGGGCTTTCAGGCT
CTGGTGCTGCTGGTCCGTCATGTCGATTGTCAGGCGGCTCATTGGATAACCTCCATAAAATACACGTAAC
CACATTAGCACATATGTGGGCGTGAGGCTACAGCGCGAGGCGCATTAAGGTCGGGAAAATGCGCTAGGCG
CATTTAAATTGCGTATTGCTGTAATGCGCCATGCCGGCTAGACTAGGCCCAAATGGGTATACCCAATTTG
ACCAAGGGGGACGCGATGAGGGCGGCCAAGCACTACCGACAACTTCTATCCATCGACTTCAACATCGAGG
CGCTGGCCTTCGTGCCTGGACCCGACGGCACACGCGGCCGGCGCATCCACGTCCTGGGGCGCGAGGTCCG
CGACCGGCCCGGCCTGGTCGAGTACCTTTCGCCGGCGTTCGGCTCGCGGGTGGCGCTGGACGGCTACTGC
AAGGCCAATTTCGATGCAGTGCTGCACCTGGCGTACCCCGATCATCAGCAATGGGGCCACGCATGAAGCG
CCGAAGCTACGCCATGCTGCGCGCCGCTGCCGCGCTGGCCGTCCTGGTCGTTGCCTCGCCGGCATGGGCC
GAGCTGCGCGGCGAGGTCGTGCGCATCATCGACGGCGACACCATCGACGTGCTGGTAGACAAGCAGCCGG
TGCGCGTGCGCCTGGTGGACATTGACGCGCCGGAAAAGCGGCAAGCCTTCGGCGAACGTGCGCGCCAGGC
GCTGGCCGGCATGGTGTTCCGCCGGCACGTCCTGGTCGACGAGAAGGACACCGACCGTTACGGCCGCACG
CTGGGCACCGTGTGGGTCAACATGGAGCTGGCCAGCCGGCCGCCGCAGCCGCGCAACGTCAACGCCGCGA
TGGTTCACCAGGGCATGGCGTGGGCCTATCGCTTCCACGGCCGCGCGGCCGACCCTGAAATGCTGCGGCT
CGAACAGGAGGCGCGAGGCAAGCGCGTCGGCCTCTGGTCCGATCCGCACGCCGTCGAGCCGTGGAAATGG
CGACGCGAGAGCAACAACCGGAGGGACGAAGGTTGAAGGTCGCCCGCATCTACCTGCGCGCCAGTACGGA
CGAGCAGAATCTTGAACGCCAGGAGAGCCTTGTAGCGGCCACGCGGGCCGCCGGGTACTACGTCGCCGGC
ATCTACCGCGAGAAGGCGTCCGGCGCACGCGCCGACCGGCCCGAGCTGCTGCGCATGATCGCGGACCTGC
AACCTGGTGAAGTCGTCGTTGCGGAGAAGATCGACCGCATCAGCCGCTTGCCGTTGGCCGAGGCCGAGCG
CCTGGTTGCGTCGATCCGGGCCAAAGGGGCCAAGCTGGCCGTGCCTGGCGTGGTGGACCTGTCGGAGCTG
GCCGCCGAGGCGAACGGAGTGGCGAAAATCGTTCTGGAATCCGTCCAGGACATGCTTTTGAAGCTCGCCT
TGCAGATGGCCCGCGACGACTACGAGGATCGGCGCGAGCGTCAACGTCAGGGTGTCCAGTTGGCGAAGGC
CGCCGGCCGCTACACCGGCCGCAAACGTGACGCCGGCATGCACGACCGCATCATCACGCTTCGCTCCGGC
GGATCGAGCATTGCCAAGACGGCCAAGCTGGTCGGATGCAGCCCGAGCCAGGTCAAACGAGTGTGGGCGG
CCTGGAACGCGCAGCAGCAAAAATAAAGCCGGGCAGTGCCCGGCTTTTCTCACCTTTTCGCGTCCCGCAG
GGCCGCTGCGAGCGCCCTACCTAGATCCTCGCTTTCCCCCTCGGTGTAGTCCGGCCAGGGCACGAAGGGC
GCGGATGCGAACCTGTTGAGCAGGTACGCCTTCGGGCAGCGGTAGACCACCGGCGAGTTCGCCTTTTCAT
CCCACCGGGCCAGGATCACGTCCGCATCGCAGTGCATGTCCTTCACCTGGTCGCGGAAGAAGCCGAAGGC
CACCATGCCGCTATGTTCGCCGAGGAACGCCAGTTGCTTCGCGCTGGCGATCGCGCCGACGCCGCCGGCC
AAAACCGACGCCATCACCCAGCCGACGAACCAGAAGCTGGCATGCTTGCGGTTGACCACCGCACGCGCAG
CCGCGACCAGGACAACGGCCAAGCTGCCGACCAGGGCCATGACGACCGTGATCCGGCCGTTGTGGAAAGC
GATGGGCTTGCCAGCGTCCGCTTGCACGGCGTCGTAAATGCTGGACCCGATGGGCGCGCACATCAGCACG
ACAGGCAGCAGCACCAGGAACATCGTCCGCGTCCATTGCGCGAGTGCCTTGCGGCGTTCGCCGGCGGCAA
GCGCCTCCATCATCGGCGTGAAGCCCAACAGGGCCACCGCAGCCGCCAAGCCGGCAACGATGCCGCAGGC
GATTACATACATACATCCTCCCTAATGCGCCTTGCGCACGGTTGTAGTCAGAGTCCGCGGCCTTTGCGCG
GGCCGCTTCGGCCGGGGCGTGGCTGCACCTTGGGAGCTGGCCGGGTGGCCGCTGCCGGCGCAGGCCGGGC
CGGTGTGGCGACCTGCGGAGCCTGGCGTTGGGCCTGCGCGAACAGTTCCGTGAACGACAGCGGCGCAGGA
TCGAGGCCGCAAACCTTGTTCAGCAGCTCGGCCGACTCCCGGCCGTGGACCTGGATCGGGAACGACGGAG
CCTTGTTGGCAATCAGCCAGAACGAGCGCGTGACCCCGTTGCTGAAACCAATGTCCACCCGGTGGCGCTC
CTGGTGCGCGCCGGCGAAGGCCAGCGGCACAGGATTTTCCCTGCCGTGCGCGAAGCCCTGGACGGCGTGC
TTGAACTTGTAGTCCTGCGGCATTTCCGAGCGCAGCGGGCAGTTGTCCGACCGCGTTTCGCGGCCCGTCG
AGCTGCTGCGCAGCCAAGCCCGATAGAACGCTTCGGTGTCCACCCGAACCACGAACATTTCATCGTTGAT
CGCGCCAGGCTTGGCCGACATGAAGCGGTCGGCCTGGCCGGGCACCGGCACGCGCCAAACGGCCTCGCGT
GCATCAACCTGGACCAATTCCGCCGGAGCCGGCCGGGGCCGGCTCACCACGGACACATCCAGTTCCTTCA
ACTCGCGGCGACGAGCAAGGAAGCCCTTCAACCGTGTCAGCATCCGCCGCCCTCCCCTCAGTAGAACTTC
GCATCGTCAAGCGAGATCGAGCAGCCGTTATGGTCGTAGGACACGTCCTTCACGGTGCCAGTGACGCGCG
TGGTCTGGCCGGTGGAAACCGACTTGATGGCGAGCTGGTTATCGGTCCCAGCATGGACCGAGGCGCTGCC
AGCGCGCAGCAGCACCCGATAGCGAGGCTTGAAGCCTTCGGAAATCACCTGCACCTTGCCGGTGGCCGAC
AACCCTTTCTTGCCGTACAGCTCCGTTGCCCGAACAGGGTTCTTGTCAGCGTCGCGGCAGATTTGCGCCA
CTGGCACGGTCAGCATTTCCGGCGGGGTCGAACCGGGCGGCGTCGGCATGGGGATGTTCAGCAGTGCGCA
GCCGGACAGGGCGAGCAGCGGCAGGGCCGCGATGGTGCATTTCTTGAGCAATTGCATATTGGAATCTCAA
AGGTCAGGTGAAAAACAAGTAGCCCGCCTCGCGCATCGGAATGCGGATCAGCCAAAGAGCGGCAAGATGC
AGCGGGTAGTACGTGTAAAAGGCCCAGCGCAGGCGCGGGACACGAAGATCGACGCCGGCGGCGACGATCA
CCAGGGGCACAACAGCAAGCGCCCAAAGGTTGCCATTGATGTACCACAGGGACGCGCAAGACAGCAGCGC
CATCAACGCGGCCGCCCACGTCGGGCGCTTGAGGTACAACCAGACAGACGCGGCCAGCAGCAGCGCCGGC
CAACAGAACTCGACCAGGCCGCCGGCCACGACGAACAGCGCTATAGGAGCGACCGAGCGGCCGCGCTCGA
CCAGGTAGAGCATCGCGGTTGCGGCCAACAGCGTGAACATGACGTTCAGCGGCCACCATCCGCCCACCAC
TCCACCCAACGCAATGAACGGGACCGAGGCGACCAGGCCGAAGGCCAACAGGCGTTTCATCGCTCGCCCG
TACAAACCGCGCTCGAGCGCGCCCGGGCGGGCGAGGTTGTACGCCAGGACGAAAACGAAAAGAGGCAGGG
CCAAGCGCCCCGCCTCGAACAGATATGGCAGCGTACCGTTGAACAGGTACTTGTTGACGTGATCCCCGGT
CATGGCAAGCAAGGCGAGCCACTTCAAGGCTTCAATGGTGCCGTCGGCGATCACCATGGCAGGCAGCGAG
GCCCGGCCGCTGGCGTCGTTCATGGCGCGTGTATTCATGCCCTCCCCCTTGGAGTAAGAACGCCCTGCAG
GGCGCTATTTGCGCCCATAGCGCAGCGCGTATTCCCGGAGGACGTGCAGCGCCAAAGGCAGGGCCGCGAG
GACCAGCAGAGCGCCGGCGGCGTACATGGCCCATGTGGGCAGGAACGCGAGCAGCGTATGCGCGACCAGG
CCAAAGACGATGACAGGCCCGATGCCCAGTACCAGAAGATCAAACGGCGCTTTCGCCTGCGATGCCGCCC
AGGCCGCGTAGGCCCTGGCCCCGTTCATGTATCGCTGCGTCAGGTTGCGAATGCCCATAGGCTTTAGCCG
CTAAACGGCCGTTCCTCCTTATGGCGTGTTGTTGATGATGAGCTGCCGGGGTACGTAACCCGAGCTGCGG
AGGCTGGTGCGGGTGATCCGGCCTTGCTTCATCGGCTGCGCTTCGGCCGGCGCTGCTGCCGACGTATCAG
CGGCCGCAAGTGTGGTCCCCTTCCCTGCCGGCTGCGCCGGCGAGCTGGGGCCATAGTTGACGGTGACGAA
ACGCGCATCCAGCCACTTCGCCCACTTGTCGGCCTTCACCATCAGATCGGCGCGATAGATCGCGTTCTTC
GACGGCGTGCGCGAGTGATAGTTAGCGGCGCGTGTCCACAGATCGCCCCTGTCGTTGCGAATGTGCCCGC
GCAACCGCCAGGCCGCCAGGTCATAGGGATAGCAGCCTGCCGCAGCAACGTCCTGGGCCGTGATCCCATA
CTTCGCCAGGTCGCCCAGGTAGGCGGTGTTGAATTGCAGCTCGCCCACGTCATAGGTGCCATTGGTGTTC
TTGACCCACTGGCCCGGCTTGCCGCCCTCCTTTTCCCGAATGGCGAGAAGAATGTTGGCCGGAATCTCGT
ACTTCGCGGCCGCAGACACCGAGCACACAACGCGCTCTTCCATCTGTTCCGACAGATCGGGGAAGAGCCG
TGCGGCGGTCGCATCCGCCGCACCGAAGCCAGTGGCCGCCACCAGGGCGACCACCGGCAGAGCGTTCCGT
GCCAGCAGCTTGGCAAACGGCATCGCTATCCCCTCCCCTTACCGCTCGAACCGACGGTAGGCGTCGCTGC
CATAGCGACCGTACTGCTGCTGCCGCTCTTTCAGCTTCGCCTCGTACTCCTTGAGCGCGCGGTCGTAGTC
GGCCGCCTCGATCCAATAGCCGCCCTCTTCCGGCGTGCCGACGTAGCGCGGCGCGGTCGTGTTGAAGTCG
GTATAGGCATGGCCGGTGTAGGCCGCGCAGTAGTCCGGCAGGCGGTTGCCGATGTAGAACTGGTCGTCCC
AGCTCCGCCACTCACGCAGCACGGAGTTCAGCGAGGACGCATCGCAGCGCCCGGCCCCGCGCGAAATCGA
GGAAACGAGCGTCTGCATTTCCGGCGTCTGGTTCGATACCGGGCAGAGGTTGAGGAAGTTCAGCCGCGCC
TTGAGCGTGTCCGACAGCTTGCGCTTGTGGATGCCGAAGTACCGCGAGAGCGACGGGCTGCACTCGCTGG
GCCGGCTGCCCGTGGACAGGCACAGAATGGCCTCGCAGGCCAGGCGGGTATCGCCCGTCAGCACGTCTTG
CGCGCTGGCCGAGCCAGTTGCGCCGAGGCCCAAGGCCACCACCAGGGCGGCCGACGAGAACGCTTTTTTC
AGTTGCATGGTCGTAGCTCCTAAGAGTCGTTTCAGGATTGGGCGGGCTTGTTGACGAAGCTCGCCACTTC
GGAATCCGCGTCGGCGGCCGCTTCCCTGTTGTTGCTTGCGGAAAGGCTGTTGTCGTCGAACGACGGTGCG
GGTGCCGGTGCAGGTTGTTCCTGCGCCTGGCTGTTGCTATCGGCGACGGTTGCAGCGGTCTGCGCCGCCG
CACCCGCGCCGCGAATTGCCTGCGCGATCTTGCCGCCTACGGTATCGCCGATGCGTTCCTGGGCCGATGC
GCGCATTTCGCCGGCCTTGGCCTTGGCAATCGAGCCGGCACCTTTCGCCAGGTTGGCGACGGTATCGGCC
GCGATCCGGCCGCCCTTGGCCGCCGTGGCACCGATACCGCCAGACGAACGGCCACCACCCGAGCCGCCGC
CCGAACTGCCGCCGCGTGCGCCGCTGCTGTTGTCGCCGGCGGCCGAGGCCATCGGGGTTTCACCGCCGCC
CGAGCCACCGCCGCCACCCGAGCCGCCGCCGTCGCCGCCGCTGGTGCCGGCGCTACCACCGCCGCCGCCA
CCGCCGCCGCCCATCATGCTCGACAGAATGTCAGTGCCGGCAGAGACGTTATCGCTGGCCTTCGACGCGG
CCGCCATGATGGCCTGCGCGCCACCGGCCGCCGCCGCAGCGCCGGCCGCGATAGATGCGCCGCCAGTTGC
GATTGCCGCGCCGGCCGTCGCGGCCGCACCGACGAGCGTGCCAGCGCCGAACTGGCCGATACCAGCACCG
CCGACGCTCGCGCCGGTGATGATGCCGGCGATGAGCTGCGGCACCTTGTTGACCAGAACGAGCAGGATCA
GGCCGACGATCAGCATCACTCCAAGTTCCTTGAAGTTGATGCCTTCGCTCATGCGGCTGTAGTAGTCATC
GAGGAAGGTCTTGCCGATGCCTACGAGCAGCACCATTGCGAAGAGCTGCGCGGCGACCCCGAGGACGGTC
TTGTAGTAGTTGATCGCCATGTCCGAGGTCCAGCGCGAGCCGCCGAAGCCCAGGAAGAACACACCGCCGT
AGGCAAGAATCCATCCGGACGCCAGGAGCAGAAGCATATTCACGCCGACCAGGGCCAGGATGCAGAGGAT
GGCGGCCGCCAACGAGGCACCGACGAAGCTATCGACCGGCGACCAGTACGAGGTTTCGTCCATCACCTTG
AAGAAAATCTCGAAGCCAACATCGACGATGCCGGACGGCGAAAGCCCCTGCCCCAACCCCGTTGCCTGGC
CTGCAATCTGCCGCAGGGACGCATAGATGGACGACGCGAAATTCGGGCCGTTGGTCAGCAGCCACCAGAA
GAAGCCGGTGAAGATGGTGAACCGCACGAACTCGGCGAAGAACTCGCCAATGTCGGCCTTGCGCAGTGCC
ATCATGCCGAAGGTCCAGACCATGCTAATCACGGTCAAGGTCCAGAACAGCCAGGTTGCGGCGTTCTGGA
CGACAGTGGCCCAGCCGCTCGCGGCGTTCTGGTAGCGCTGCAATACGTTGTCGAGGATGCCCGAATTGTC
GATTTGGGCGTATGCCGCTACCGGCATCAAGGCCAGCATCAGGACCGCGAGCGCGGCAGCTCTAGTCTGG
ATTTTCATACGTCATCACCACTCTTTCTTTTCGCTGGGCTTGAAGCCTCCCGGTTCTCCGCGCGGGCACT
TCTTCAACAGCTCCGCGCGTTGAGCGGCATCCGTGACCTTCGGCAGATCGGCGCAGGTCAGCTTGTCGGT
GTCGGGCTTGTTGTCGCAGCCTGCCAGGCTGGCCGCCATGACGGCGGCCAGCGCGGCAACTGCGATGAAG
TTGGATTTCTTCATCGCGCCTCCCCTCACCAGGTCTTAGACGGGCTTGCGCGGTACGAACCCTCGCGCAG
CTTCGCGCCCGCAGCGTCCTGCTGGGCCTGCCGGTCCTGCTGGGCCTGCATCTGCGTGGCGATGGCGTTC
TGCTGCGCAAGCAGAAGGCCACGGATTTGCATGAGCTGGTTGGCCTGCTGGCTGGCGAACTGGTTGGCGT
AGCCGAGGGCTTCCAACTGGCCCTGCGCCGTCGTCGCCTTGCCCTTCAATTGCTCCAGCGTGGCGGCGTC
GGACTTGAGGTTGCTCTGCTGCTGATCGAGGCCACGGAACAGCGCATCGTTGGCCTTTTTCTGCGATTCG
GACGCCAGGCGGCGGTTCTCTTCCATCGCCTTGCGCTCGCTTTCCGAGCAGCCCGACAGGGAGAAGCACG
GCGACCCCTTGTAGTAGGACACGTCCTTGAACTTGCCCAGGTAAGCGTCGATGCTGCCCGCCTGGTTCTT
GTAGTAGTTCAGGGTATCAACGGCGCTCATCAGGCCGTTGATGGTGGACTGCGCCTGGTCCCACACGTAG
GCGGCCGGGGCCACCGTGTTTTGCAGCATGTTTTCGTACTGCTGCAACTGCGTCCGGTATTCCTCGATTT
GCTTCTGGACCTGCGCAACCTGCTGAATCGCGGTGACAGTGGTTTGTGACAGGTTGGTGCCGTCGATGAC
CGGAATGCCCGCTTGCGCAGGCGTGACCGCCAAGGTGCCGACCGAGAGGGCCAGCACCAGAGCTACTTTA
GCGGCTAAAACATTCTTAGCGAGCTTCTTCATAAGTTACTCCTTGGAGTTAATAGTCAAACGCCTGGTAG
GGCTTAGAAAACGTCATGTCTTTCGTGACAATGACGTTGAAGCGATAGCCCGGACGGATTTCCAGCGTCG
GCGCGATATTCAAGTTTTTGGCGATCATCTGCGCCGTTACTTGGCCGAGCTGTTGACCCAACGCTTCACT
CATCGCGGAACCCGCGTCTTGTCGTCCGTAACCGCTGTTGCTGTTGCCACGGTCCTGACTCAAGCTGATG
CCCGCAACGACGCCCGACATGAGGAATGCCGATGCGAAGGTGCGGAAGTAGTGGTTGTTGACCTTGTCGT
TGAAGCCTGCATACCCAGCGCTATCGCCGCCCGGCATGGCCCCAATGTCCATTGCCTTGCCGTCGGGGAA
GATGATGCGCTGCCATGCCACCAGAACGCGCTTCTGCCCGTAGGCCACATCGTTCGAGTAGCTGCCCACC
AGGCGCGAGCCTTGGGGGATGAGCATGTGCTTGCCGGTCGCCGTGTCGTACACCGACTGCGATACCTGGG
CCATGATTTGGCCTGGCAGATCGGAGTTGATGCCCGAGATAAGCGTAGCCGGAACGACGAAGCCAGCGCG
CAGCACATAGGGCGTTGCAGGTGCTTCCGGCTGGGAGTCGAGCCGCCAACGGTCGCCCTCGCTGCGGTTG
TCGAACGACCCATAGCCAGCGCCGCCACCACTGCGGTTCGAGGTCTGCACGAGGGTCGGCGCACCCGAGC
CGCCCATACCGCCACCCCCTGCCGCGCCGCCCATCGTGCGAGCCTGCGCAAGCGCGGCCTGATAGGCGGC
GGTCGGATCGGTGGCGCGGGCGTTCTCAGCCTGCCGACGCAGCTCCTGGATGCGCGCAAGGGTTTCCTCG
CGGCCCTGCGGAGCACCGCCGCCGGCGCTGCCCTGGCTGCGCGGCGCGTCGATGCGCACCGTCGTCTTGG
CCTTGATCGCCTCTTCCAGCATCTGCAACTTCGCCATGCGGATGCGGTCCAGGTCCTCGTTGCGCGCACC
CTGCGGCGGCGTCGGGGGCTGGTCCAGGTTCTCGGGCCGTGCGACCGTGATAGTCGTTCCCTGCGCCGGG
GCTGGCGTCAGCTCCGTCGTCGGTTGCTGGGCGGTTTGTTCCGGCGGAATCTCCAGCGGCTTGGCCTTGA
TGATGCCGTCCTGCTGTTTGCCGGCAATTTCGTCGGCAAACATGCTGGTGCTGCCGGCCTTCTCAGCCTT
CGCAGCTCCCGGCTGGTTCTGCTGCGCAGCGCGATCCGCAGCAACCAGGGCCATCACCAGCAGGAAGATG
CCGAGCACACCGCCGATGAGGTACATCGGCATGTTGTTGACGCGGCGAACCCCGCTTTTCGGCTTGACCG
CATCTGGCGATGCGTCCGGTGCCATTTGATCTTCGCTCATTGGCTTACTCCTTCCGAACCCATGCGCCGG
CCGGGACCATCGTGTTGTTTTGGGCGAGGTAGGCGCGCGTGAGCGATTGAGAGCCGACCATGACGGTCAG
GCGATACAGGTTGCTGTCGCTGAATTGGTCCAGCACGTAGCGCAGCGGATAGCCGCCCTGGGCTTGCGGC
GTTGCCGGCTTCGCAGCGGCCGAGGACGCAGCAGCCGGAGCTGCGGCCGCGTTGCCGTCGGGCTTGTACT
CCATGACAGCATAGCCCTGGGCGCGAAGGTCAGTGACCAGGGCAATGCCGAACGGATCGGGCGTAGCCTG
CTGCAATTCCAGCTTGGTTTGCGCCGGCGGGTAGAGCTTGACGAGCTGCTTCACCGCGTCGGTCGCAATG
GTCTGGTTGTAGGCGGCCGGCGCGTCCTGGACGAAGCTGCCGTACTTGGAGGTCGCGCAGCCGGCCAACG
TGGCCGCGAGTGCGATGACGGTCAGAATCTTACGCATGGTTTAGTTCCCCCTTGAAATGGTCACGCGGTC
CTGGCTGCTGCCCACGCCCGCGATGAGGATGGCCTTGTCGAAAATCGTATCGACGATGTAGCGGTCGCCC
TGGACCCGGTAGTTGACCATCACCGTTTCATCGTCGGAGAACAGGCCGCCCTCCCTGCGAACGACCAGGA
GCGTCGGCGCTTCGGTCTGTTCCATCGAGTGCGGCATCTGGATGATGGTTTTCTTGCCGTCGTTGTAGAC
GCGCACCGGCTTCCACGACGTGGACCCGCTGACGGAGTAGTTGAAGCTCAGGTTGCCCAGGTACTCGCCG
GTCTGCGGAATGGTTTTCTCGACGCGATCCCGCTGTTCGCGGTTCTTGATGGCGTCCCACTTCGCAAGGG
CATCTTCCGGGTAGGTGAACGACACCTGCGGCATGTACTGCGTGCGATGCGAGCGCAGGCGCATGTGGTA
GCTGCGGCGGTCCGTGGTCACGACCAGGCTGGTTTCCAGGCCCACATCCATCGGCTTGATGATGAGGTGC
TGGGTTTCGTTCGCGCCGCTGCCGGTAATGGCCGGCTCGACCGTCCAACGGGCGGTGTCGCCCAGGTTGA
TCGAGTTGACTTGCTCGCCGGGTTGCAGGGCCACGTCGCACACTTGCAGCACGGCGCATACGATGCTCGG
CTGCTGCGCGCCGAACAGGAAGCGCACCGAACCACCGGGGCCGGCCACCGGCCGCATGCCGGCGGTACCC
GCCTCCCACTTCTTGGCGATGGCGATGGCCGCCCGCTCTTGCGCGGTCAGCTCCGGGTTCTTGCCGGAAA
AATAGAGGTCAGTCAGGTCCGCGCCGGGATCGGCGGCAAATGCAGGCACGCTAACGGACGCGGCCAGGAC
CAAAGCAAACAGTTCCTTTTTCATAATTCAGTGCCTCACAGAAGTCTCGACCAGGAGAAGTCCCGGACGT
AGATCCCGGCCGGGTTGTTTCGCAGTTGTTCTTCCTTGGTGTCCGCCGTCGGCTCGACGACGTAGACCGT
CACCAAGGCCCGCATGCGCACGGGCTGGCCTTTCACCACGCCTTGCCTGTCGCGCGTCGTCTCGACCCAA
TCGACCTGCCAGGTGTCGGGCGTCTGCGGGATTACGGAAGTGATTTCGGTGCTGACCGTTTCGACGGCCG
CGCGAGCGAACGGGCTGGCGTCGGCGGTGCCGTTGAGCCATTCGTTCATCTTGGCGGTGGCCGGGTCATT
CGGCCCGAGCTTGGCATAGAGGCGGTAGACGGCCTTGCGCTGCAAAGCTACGTCCGGCGTCACCAGGCGA
GCATCGCCGACGAACTCAGCCACCGAGGCGTGAATGACACGCGGATCGGCTTTCGACGCCCTGGTCATCG
GCCCCACGGCGGCCGTCTGCCCGAGCTTGTCTACCTCGTAGACATAGGGCACGAACTTCGACTGGCTGCC
GATGTGGATGATGCCGCCGACCGCCGCGAGGACGATCATCAGCGAAAGGATGCCGACAACCTGCCAGGTC
TGCTTTTGCGACACAACGGAACCAACGTGGTCGTTCCAGGTGCGCCGCGCCGTCAGGTACGGGTTGTCGG
TTTGCGGGCCGGTCGCGGCCGGCGTCGCCGCTGCTGCGGCCGTTGCGGGCTTCTTCTTGAAGATCAAGCC
CTTGATCGTGTCTGCAAAACTCATGCTGCCTCCAGGTATTCATCAAGGGCGAGGCCCCGGCCACGCAGCC
ATTCATCCACCCACTGGTCGCCGAACTTGGCTTCCAGGTTCTTGATGATGGCGACGGATTCCTTGTCGGA
TGCGCCGACGAACGCGAGCGCGAGCGGGCCAAGTGCCAGGTCGTAGAGACGGCGGCCGTTTTCCGACACG
TAGTAGTACTGACGCTTGGGAACGGCCTGGGCCAGAATCTCGATCTGGCGAGCGTTCAGGCCCATGCGGC
GGTACAGGGCCGCCGTGTCCTCATCCCTGGCGTAAATATTCGGCAGGAAAATCTTGGTCGCGGTCGATTC
CACGATCACGTCCAGGATGCCGCTGTTGGCGGCGTCGGACAGGCTCTGCGTTGCCATCAGCACAAGGCAG
TTGGCCTTACGCAGCACCTTGAGCCATTCCCTGATCTTCGCGCGGAATGCCGGGTGGCCGAGCATCAACC
AGGCTTCGTCCAGGATGATGACGGCCGGCTGGCCCGTCAGGGCGCGCTCGATACGGCGGAACAGGTAGAG
CAACACAGGCAGGGCGAATTTCTCGCCGAGGTTCATCAGCTCTTCGATCTCGAACACTGTAAAGTCGGAC
AGCGCCAAGCCGTCCTCTTCGGCGTCGAGCAGATGGCCCATTGCGCCATCGACGGTGTACTGGCGGATCG
CCTCGCGGATCGCCTCATCCTGAATCGTCACGCTGAACTCGGAGAGCGTGCGCGCGCCGCTGGCGTGCAT
GCTCATGATCGCGTTGCCGATTTCGTTGCGCTGGGCCGGGGTCGTTTCGACGCCGTTCAACGCCAGGATG
GTGTCGATCCACTCCATCGCCCAAGCACGGTCGCCCTTGGTGCTCAGGAACTGCAACGGGCAGAACGCCA
GGCGTTCGTCGTCGGCCGCCACGGTGAAGTGCAGGCCGCTGGTGCCCTTCGTGGCCGCACGGATGCCGGC
GGCCAGCGGGTACATCGACATGCCCTTGTCAAAGGCGAAGATCGACATGCCGGCATAGCGACGGAGCTGC
GCGGCGAGGATCGCCAGGTGCGTCGATTTACCTGCGCCGGTCGGCCCGAACATAAAGGTGTGGCCGAGGT
CGCGCACGTGCAGGTTCAGCCGGAACGGCGTTGATCCTTGCGTGACGCAGTGCATGAGCGCCGGCGACAG
CGGCGGGTACATCGGGCATGGCGCGTTCGCGTTGCCGGTCCAGATGGTGCTGGTCGGCAGCAGGTCGGCC
AGGTTCATCGTGTTGATGAGCGGCCGGCGGACGTTTTCCACGCCGTGGCCCGGCAAACTACCAAGGAAGG
CGTCCAGGGTGTTGATGGACTCGATGCGCGCGGCAAAGCCCAACCGGTTGACGGCCTTTTCAACATCGCG
GGCCGCAGCTTCCAGGCGCGTGCGGTCCTCATCCATCAGCACGACGACGCTGGTGTAGTAGCCCACGGCC
ACGATGCCGCTGTTGACTTCGGCAATGGCCGCCTCAGCATCGGCCACCATCGAAAGCGCGTCCTGATCGA
CCGGGCCGGTGTTCGTGTTGAACACCTGGTCGAAGAAGCCGCGAATCTTCTGCCGCCACTTCTTGCGGAA
CTTGTCGAGGTGCTTCACGGCTTCGTGCTGGTCCATGAAGATGAACCGGCTCGACCACCGATACTCGCAG
GGCAGCTCGCCGAGCGCCGTCAGGATGCCGGGATAGGACTCCAAGGGGAAGCCTTCGAGAGCGACCACCT
GGACGAACTTGCGGCCGACCTTGGGCACTACCCCGCCCCACATTTCCTGTCCGCCGACCAGGGCGTCCAG
GTACATCGGGTTGCTGGGGAGCTGCACCGGATGGTGCAGGCCCGTCACGCAGAATTGCAGCCAGCGCAGG
AAGTCGTCATGCGTGACGGTCGTGCCGTCCTCGTTGACGATCTTGTGCCCCTTCAAGCGAGTGAGCGACA
CGGCCGACGACAGGCGCGACTCGATGCTGCGCACGTCACGCTTGAATTGGTCGATGAGGCCCCGCGTGCG
CGCCTTGCGATCCGGTGCGGTCGCGTCGTCGTCAAACATCAGCTCGACGAACTTGCGCTGGGCGAGCAGC
GGCGGGAACCAGGTCAAGGTGAGGACGAAATAGCCCTCGTACATCGTTCCCAGGCTCTCGAAATGCCGCC
GGCGCTCTTCTTCAATCGCTGCCGTCAGACGGTCAGGGAACGCCGACAGGCCCCGCTCCGCGTAGTTCGG
AGCAGGACGCCGCACGGCGTCCACATGGATCATCCACCCACTTCCCAGGCCCGCGAGGGCCTGGTTGATG
CGGGCGGACACTACTTCGCGCTGCTGGTCGGTGCTGCTTGCGTTGTCATCGCCCTTGTACAGCCAGGCAG
CCATAAAGCTGCCGTTCTTGCCCACGATTACGCCGTCATCGACGACAGCGGCGTAGTTGAGCAGATCGGC
CAGGCCGGCGTCCTTGGAACGATGCTTTTTCAGTTTCAGTTCGGCATCGACCGCGCGGATGCGGGCAAAG
AGGATGAACAACAGAAGCGCGCCGAGGCCCGCGATTGCAATCGCAATTGCTTGGATCATCGGTATTGCTT
CCCTTGGCTATTGGTGTTCTCGCGGAACGGGGTCGAGCGGGCCGGGTAATACGGCTTGTACCGGCGGTGA
CGCAGGTACACGAACCGCATCTTCGGATCGGCCTTCGCCATGATTCGGAACGCATAGAGCGCCCCGAACC
ACAGGATCAGACCGACCACGGTGGCCCGCAGCTCTTGGGCGCTGAAAATCAGCGCAAACGCCATCAGGCC
CGAGAACATCACCAGTTCACGATCACCACCCATGAACAGGTTTTCTCGGTTGCCTGCGCGACGGATGGGG
ATCGTGCGCAGAGCCATGATTAGGCGAGCCGTCCAGCCGCTACCGCACGCACGGCATCCGCCGCCGCGAC
TTGCACCTGGTGCAGCGCCCCGTTGCCGAGGGCCGCGATTTCGGC
[234 nt withheld, positions 51146-51379]
GGCCATCGCCGGATGCGCGGATAACGCGAGAGCGAGAACGAAGAACACGGCAAGGTAGAACAAAATGCCG
CGATTCATGGTCAGACGGAACGGAACAGCCGTTGTCATTGGAAATACTCCTTACAGGGTTTTGGTGATGT
ACTGGCCGTTCTCGTAACCAAGAACTTCGAGAATTTCTTGCACTCGACGGCCGCTAGGGGTCCTGGCGAT
ATGGACGACCACATGAACCGCCTCGCCAATCAGCGGCTCAATGGGTTTCGGTGAATCCGGGTGCATGCTG
ATAAGCATGGCGAGCCGGCTCAGGCCCGCTTTGGGGTTGTTTGCGTGCAGGGTGGCGGCACCTCCTTCAT
GCCCGGTGTTCCAGGCCATCAACAGATCAAGGGCTTCGGGGCCACGTACCTCACCGACCAGGATGCGGTC
GGGGCGCATACGCAGCGTTGTCTTGAGCAGCAGCGTCATCGAGACGTCGATGCTGGTGTGGTATTGGACG
GCGTTCTCTGCGGCGCACTGGATTTCGCCGGTGTCCTCGATGATGACGACGCGCTCAGACGGGTTGAAGG
CGACCATTTCATTGATGATCGCGTTGACGAGCGTGGTCTTGCCCGAGCCAGTACCGCCAATGACGAGGAT
GTTTCGATGCGCCGCGACGGCGCTTTTAATGACCTCGTATTGCTCGCGGGTCATGATGCCCGCCTCGACG
TACTGTTCCAGCGTGAAGATGGCGACCGCGCGCTTGCGGATCGCAAAGGTTGGCGCGGCCACGACCGGCG
GCAATTGGCCGGCAAAGCGGCTGCCATCCAAGGGGAACTCGCCTTCCAGGATGGGCGAATGCCGCGTGAC
CTCTTTGCCGTGGAATCCGGCCACCGTTTCTATAATCGCCTGCGACTGGCTGGGCCGCATGTCGCAGATG
TACCGCATCGGCTCGCCAAGGCGTTCGTGCCACACCTTGCCGTCCGCGTTGAGCATGACTTCAACGGTTT
TCGGGTCGTTGAGCGCGGCCAACAGGTCCGCACCCATGTCGCGTTCCAGCTTGCGCTTGGCCCGCTCCTT
GATGGTCTGAAACTCTTCTTTCCCGCTCACTTTTCAGTAACCCCTACGCAACAAATCATTAGCAACATTA
TCGCACAGGCAAACGATATACCGAAAGTGTTTAGCCTGCAAGACAAACAGCTAATCGAACCGCACGACGT
AGGGGTTCTGATAGAAAACAACTGTCAAAGCGCACCCGCCCGATGCCATTCGCGGCACGGCTTCCGTTGA
GGATGTCGATATGATGCGCGAGCCGACGGCCCGCAGAGAAGGGGCCGTTTTAGCGGCTAAAGAAGGAAGT
GCAAGCCCTAACCCTTGGCGTCAGAGCCTTCCACGCAGCTTTTTTCGGGTGTCGTCGCCCCATTTCTTTA
CGATAAACGCCTTATGTGACGGCAAAACCACACTGATGCGTTCGTATCCGGGCGGCACGCTGCTCTTGAA
AGGATGACCCGCAATCTCCGCGAGTGCCTCGCGGTCAAGGTCGGTGGACTCCAGGAGAAGAGGTAGGGGA
GTTTCCAGGGCGTCGGCAATGGCCTCCATCACCTTCAACGAGGGGTTGGCCTTACCGTTGGTTAAGTCTG
ATAAAAACGAAATTGAAACCCCTGCCCTCTCCGACAGCTCATGTTTCGTCATGCCCCGCTCATCGAGCAG
ACGAAGGATGTTGGTGAAAAATATCTGGTTGTACACAGCGGAAGCCGCCCCTCGCACCTTTGGTCGCGGC
CCGCAAAATTTTAGCCGCTAAAGTTCTTGACAGCGGAACCAATGTTTAGCTAAACTAGAGTCTCCTTTCT
CAAGGAGACTTTCGATATGAGCCATAATCAGTTCCAGTTTATCGGTAATCTTACCCGTGACACCGAGGTA
CGTCATGGCAATTCTAACAAGCCGCAAGCAATTTTCGATATAGCGGTTAATGAAGAGTGGCGCAACGATG
CCGGCGACAAGCAGGAGCGCACCGACTTCTTCCGCATCAAGTGTTTTGGCTCTCAGGCCGAGGCCCACGG
CAAGTATTTGGGCAAGGGGTCGCTGGTATTCGTGCAGGGCAAGATTCGGAATACCAAGTACGAGAAGGAC
GGCCAGACGGTCTACGGGACCGACTTCATTGCCGATAAGGTGGATTATCTGGACACCAAGGCACCAGGCG
GGTCAAATCAGGAATAAGGGCACATTGCCCCGGCGTGAGTCGGGGCAATCCCGCAAGGAGGGTGAATGAA
TCGGACGTTTGACCGGAAGGCATACAGGCAAGAACTGATCGACGCGGGGTTTTCCGCCGAGGATGCCGAA
ACCATCGCAAGCCGCACCGTCATGCGTGCGCCCCGCGAAACCTTCCAGTCCGTCGGCTCGATGGTCCAGC
AAGCTACGGCCAAGATCGAGCGCGACAGCGTGCAACTGGCTCCCCCTGCCCTGCCCGCGCCATCGGCCGC
CGTGGAGCGTTCGCGTCGTCTCGAACAGGAGGCGGCAGGTTTGGCGAAGTCGATGACCATCGACACGCGA
GGAACTATGACGACCAAGAAGCGAAAAACCGCCGGCGAGGACCTGGCAAAACAGGTCAGCGAGGCCAAGC
AGGCCGCGTTGCTGAAACACACGAAGCAGCAGATCAAGGAAATGCAGCTTTCCTTGTTCGATATTGCGCC
GTGGCCGGACACGATGCGAGCGATGCCAAACGACACGGCCCGCTCTGCCCTGTTCACCACGCGCAACAAG
AAAATCCCGCGCGAGGCGCTGCAAAACAAGGTCATTTTCCACGTCAACAAGGACGTGAAGATCACCTACA
CCGGCGTCGAGCTGCGGGCCGACGATGACGAACTGGTGTGGCAGCAGGTGTTGGAGTACGCGAAGCGCAC
CCCTATCGGCGAGCCGATCACCTTCACGTTCTACGAGCTTTGCCAGGACCTGGGCTGGTCGATCAATGGC
CGGTATTACACGAAGGCCGAGGAATGCCTGTCGCGCCTACAGGCGACGGCGATGGGCTTCACGTCCGACC
GCGTTGGGCACCTGGAATCGGTGTCGCTGCTGCACCGCTTCCGCGTCCTGGACCGTGGCAAGAAAACGTC
CCGTTGCCAGGTCCTGATCGACGAGGAAATCGTCGTGCTGTTTGCTGGCGACCACTACACGAAATTCATA
TGGGAGAAGTACCGCAAGCTGTCGCCGACGGCCCGACGGATGTTCGACTATTTCAGCTCGCACCGGGAGC
CGTACCCGCTCAAGCTGGAAACCTTCCGCCTCATGTGCGGATCGGATTCCACCCGCGTGAAGAAGTGGCG
CGAGCAGGTCGGCGAAGCCTGCGAAGAGTTGCGAGGCAGCGGCCTGGTGGAACACGCCTGGGTCAATGAT
GACCTGGTGCATTGCAAACGCTAGGGCCTTGTGGGGTCAGTTCCGGCTGGGGGTTCAGCAGCCAGCGCTT
TACTGGCATTTCAGGAACAAGCGGGCACTGCTCGACGCACTTGCTTCGCTCAGTATCGCTCGGGACGCAC
GGCGCGCTCTACGAACTGCCGATAAACAGAGGATTAAAATTGACAATTGTGATTAAGGCTCAGATTCGAC
GGCTTGGAGCGGCCGACGTGCAGGATTTCCGCGAGATCCGATTGTCGGCCCTGAAGAAAGCTCCAGAGAT
GTTCGGGTCCGTTTACGAGCACGAGGAGAAAAAGCCCATGGAGGCGTTCGCTGAACGGTTGCGAGATGCC
GTGGCATTCGGCGCCTACATCGACGGCGAGATCATTGGGCTGTCGGTCTTCAAACAGGAGGACGGCCCCA
AGGACGCTCACAAGGCGCATCTGTCCGGCGTTTTCGTGGAGCCCGAACAGCGAGGCCGAGGGGTCGCCGG
TATGCTGCTGCGGGCGTTGCCGGCGGGTTTATTGCTCGTGATGATCGTCCGACAGATTCCAACGGGAATC
TGGTGGATGCGCATCTTCATCCTCGGCGCACTTAATATTTCGCTATTCTGGAGCTTGTTGTTTATTTCGG
TCTACCGCCTGCCGGGCGGGGTCGCGGCGACGGTAGGCGCTGTGCAGCCGCTGATGGTCGTGTTCATCTC
TGCCGCTCTGCTAGGTAGCCCGATACGATTGATGGCGGTCCTGGGGGCTATTTGCGGAACTGCGGGCGTG
GCGCTGTTGGTGTTGACACCAAACGCAGCGCTAGATCCTGTCGGCGTCGCAGCGGGCCTGGCGGGGGCGG
TTTCCATGGCGTTCGGAACCGTGCTGACCCGCAAGTGGCAACCTCCCGTGCCTCTGCTCACCTTTACCGC
CTGGCAACTGGCGGCCGGAGGACTTCTGCTCGTTCCAGTAGCTTTAGTGTTTGATCCGCCAATCCCGATG
CCTACAGGAACCAATGTTCTCGGCCTGGCGTGGCTCGGCCTGATCGGAGCGGGTTTAACCTACTTCCTTT
GGTTCCGGGGGATCTCGCGACTCGAACCTACAGTTGTTTCCTTACTGGGCTTTCTCAGCCCGGGGACCGC
CGTGTTGCTAGGATGGTTGTTCTTGGATCAGACGCTGAGTGCGCTTCAAATCATCGGCGTCCTGCTCGTG
ATCGGGAGTATCTGGCTGGGCCAACGTTCCAACCGCACTCCTAGGGCGCGTATAGCTTGCCGGAAGTCGC
CTTGACCCGCATGGCATAGGCCTATCGTTTCCACGATCAGCGATCGGCTCGTTGCCCTGCGCCGCTCCAA
AGCCCGCGACGCAGCGCCGGCAGGCAGAGCAAGTAGAGGGCAGCGCCTGCAATCCATGCCCACCCGTTCC
ACGTTGTTATAGAAGCCGCATAGATCGCCGTGAAGAGGAGGGGTCCGACGATCGAGGTCAGGCTGGTGAG
CGCCGCCAGTGAGCCTTGCAGCTGCCCCTGACGTTCCTCATCCACCTGCCTGGACAACATTGCTTGCAGC
GCCGGCATTCCGATGCCACCCGAAGCAAGCAGGACCATGATCGGGAACGCCATCCATCCCCGTGTCGCGA
AGGCAAGCAGGATGTAGCCTGTGCCGTCGGCAATCATTCCGAGCATGAGTGCCCGCCTTTCGCCGAGCCG
GGCGGCTACAGGGCCGGTGATCATTGCCTGGGCGAGTGAATGCAGAATGCCAAATGCGGCAAGCGAAATG
CCGATCGTGGTCGCGTCCCAGTGAAAGCGATCCTCGCCGAAAATGACCCAAAGCGCGGCCGGCACCTGTC
CGACAAGTTGCATGATGAAGAAGACCGCCATCAGGGCGGCGACGACGGTCATGCCCCGGGCCCACCGGAA
CGAAGCGAGCGGGTTGAGAGCCTCCCGGCGTAACGGCCGGCGTTCGCCTTTGTGCGACTCCGGCAAAAGG
AAACAGCCCGTCAGGAAATTGAGGCCGTTCAAGGCTGCCGCGGCGAAGAACGGAGCGTGGGGGGAGAAAC
CGCCCATCAGCCCACCGAGCACAGGTCCCGCGACCATCCCGAACCCGAAACAGGCGCTCATGAAGCCGAA
GTGCCGCGCGCGCTCATCGCCATCAGTGATATCGGCAATATAAGCGCCGGCTACCGCCCCAGTCGCCCCG
GTGATGCCGGCCACGATCCGCCCGATATAGAGAACCCAAAGGAAAGGCGCTGTCGCCATGATGGCGTAGT
CGACAGTGGCGCCGGCCAGCGAGACGAGCAAGATTGGCCGCCGCCCGAAACGATCCGACAGCGCGCCCAG
CACAGGTGCGCAGGCAAATTGCACCAACGCATACAGCGCCAGCAGAATGCCATAGTGGGCGGTGACGTCG
TTCGAGTGAACCAGATCGCGCAGGAGGCCCGGCAGCACCGGCATAATCAGGCCGATGCCGACAGCGTCGA
GCGCGACAGTGCTCAGAATTACGATCAGGGGTATGTTGGGTTTCACGTCTGGCCTCCGGACCAGCCTCCG
CTGGTCCGATTGAACGCGCGGATTCTTTATCACTGATAAGTTGGTGGACATATTATGTTTATCAGTGATA
AAGTGTCAAGCATGACAAAGTTGCAGCCGAATACAGTGATCCGTGCCGCCCTGGACCTGTTGAACGAGGT
CGGCGTAGACGGTCTGACGACACGCAAACTGGCGGAACGGTTGGGGGTTCAGCAGCCGGCGCTTTACTGG
CACTTCAGGAACAAGCGGGCGCTGCTCGACGCACTGGCCGAAGCCATGCTGGCGGAGAATCATACGCATT
CGGTGCCGAGAGCCGACGACGACTGGCGCTCATTTCTGATCGGGAATGCCCGCAGCTTCAGGCAGGCGCT
GCTCGCCTACCGCGATGGCGCGCGCATCCATGCCGGCACGCGACCGGGCGCACCGCAGATGGAAACGGCC
GACGCGCAGCTTCGCTTCCTCTGCGAGGCGGGTTTTTCGGCCGGGGACGCCGTCAATGCGCTGATGACAA
TCAGCTACTTCACTGTTGGGGCCGTGCTTGAGGAGCAGGCCGGCGACAGCGATGCCGGCGAGCGCGGCGG
CACCGTTGAACAGGCTCCGCTCTCGCCGCTGTTGCGGGCCGCGATAGACGCCTTCGACGAAGCCGGTCCG
GACGCAGCGTTCGAGCAGGGACTCGCGGTGATTGTCGATGGATTGGCGAAAAGGAGGCTCGTTGTCAGGA
ACGTTGAAGGACCGAGAAAGGGTGACGATTGATCAGGACCGCTGCCGGAGCGCAACCCACTCACTACAGC
AGAGCCATGTAGACAACATCCCCTCCCCCTTTCCACCGCGTCAGACGCCCGTAGCAGCCCGCTACGGGCT
TTTTCATGCCCTGCCCTAGCGTCCAAGCCTCACGGCCGCGCTCGGCCTCTCTGGCGGCCTTCTGGCGCTC
CTGCTGCGGCGTCCGCTCGTGGGCCGTGGCGCGGGTCCGCGCGCCGGCCTCGTGCGCCTGGCGCTCGCGG
GCGAGGTCCAGGGCGGCCGTCTTCACGTTCTGCCTTGCGCAGATGAGATAGATCTAGCGTGGACTCAAGG
CTCTCGCGAATGGCTCGCGTTGGAAACTTTCATTGACACTTGAGGGGCACCGCAGGGAAATTCTCGTCCT
TGCGAGAACCGGCTATGTCGTGCTGCGCATCGAGCCTGCGCCCTTGGCTTGTCTCGCCCCTCTCCGCGTC
GCTACGGGGCTTCCAGCGCCTTTCCGACGCTCACCGGGCTGGTTGCCCTCGCCGCTGGGCTGGCGGCCGT
CTATGGCCCTGCAAACGCGCCAGAAACGCCGTCGAAGCCGTGTGCGAGACACCGCGGCCGCCGGCGTTGT
GGATACCTCGCGGAAAACTTGGCCCTCACTGACAGATGAGGGGCGGACGTTGACACTTGAGGGGCCGACT
CACCCGGCGCGGCGTTGACAGATGAGGGGCAGGCTCGATTTCGGCCGGCGACGTGGAGCTGGCCAGCCTC
GCAAATCGGCGAAAACGCCTGATTTTACGCGAGTTTCCCACAGATGATGTGGACAAGCCTGGGGATAAGT
GCCCTGCGGTATTGACACTTGAGGGGCGCGACTACTGACAGATGAGGGGCGCGATCCTTGACACTTGAGG
GGCAGAGTGCTGACAGATGAGGGGCGCACCTATTGACATTTGAGGGGCTGTCCACAGGCAGAAAATCCAG
CATTTGCAAGGGTTTCCGCCCGTTTTTCGGCCACCGCTAACCTGTCTTTTAACCTGCTTTTAAACCAATA
TTTATAAACCTTGTTTTTAACCAGGGCTGCGCCCTGTGCGCGTGACCGCGCACGCCGAAGGGGGGTGCCC
CCCCTTCTCGAACCCTCCCGGCCCGCTAACGCGGGCCTCCCATCCCCCCAGGGGCTGCGCCCCTCGGCCG
CGAACGGCCTCACCCCAAAAATGGCAGCGCCTACGGCGCTGACTCTTTCGTTGACCAGGCGCAAGCGCCT
GGAAATGCTCAATTACGTCTCCGATTACGCTGCGCTATGCCCAAAGGGGCTGCGCCCCTCTGGACTCCCC
CCTTTTTAGGTCACAGACGCGGCCACCACCGCGCCCGATCGGAAGATCCGTGCCGGCTGCAACGCCGCAA
GGGTTTTTACTCCAAGGAGGGGGTCGGCTTTCCTGGCTCGCTCTAAACGCCCCTCAAGTGTCAATGAAAC
GTGATGGCGATCACCATTCAACGGCCGCGCTCCCCCTTGGCGTTCCATCCGCCCGCCTGGCAAAGCCCGG
TCGGGACCAGGACCGAGCTGTAACCGCAGAATCGGGTACGGCCGGCGGCATAGTTTAGCTAAATTTGCTT
GACAGGCTAGGGCATAATGCCCTAATATTGGTCTTGAGGCCGGGCATTCCGCCCAGGTCAACTACCGGAG
AAAGTCCGATGACTGATGTTCAAATCCCCTCCCCTATCGTTGCCACCCGCGTCGCCGAGGCGGATCGCCT
GCGGTTTCTGCCGACGTACTTCGGCCCCTCGATGCTGCGCATGCTGCGCGGCGAGGCCCTGGTATTCGGC
TGGATGGGCCGCCTTTGCGCTGCCTACCACGGCGGTTTCTGGCACTTCTACACCCTCTCGAACGGTGGCT
TCTACATGGCCCCGGAGCATGACGGCCGCTTGCGCATCGAGGTCGATGGCAACGGCTTCGCGGGCGAGCT
GTCGGCCGACGCCGCCGGCATCGTCGCCACGCTCTTCGCCCTGAACCAGCTCTGCGCGGAGCTGGCCGGC
ACGGCCGACGCGGACGCCCTGATCGACCGCTACCACCACCTGGCGGCGTTTGCGAGCGAGCACGCCGAGG
CGGCGGCGATCTACCGGGCCATCGACTAAGGGGCAGGCCCCCGGCCGAAAGGCTGGGGGCCGTTGGAGGC
GAGCATGCAAGACGACAACATCAAGCGCCGCAACGATGCCATCGTTGCCGGCCGCTTGTTCAGCGGTTCG
GTGCAGGACCGCGAGACAGAGCGATGCCACCACTGCGGCGAGTTGCTGCATCCGTTCCCGGAACCCGAAT
ACTGGATGCAGTACCCGTTGCCGACCTGCTGCGTCCTGGACGGCTTGAAGTTCTGCGATGACTACCGGAA
ACCGGATTGCATCGCGGCCTACCTGGTAGCCAACCCGACGCCGCCCGAGGCGACCACCCCGGCGGCTCGC
CGGCGGACGAAGGCGCGCAAAAGCAAGCCGCAGACCGAGGACAAGGACGCGCGCATTGCAGCGCTGGCGG
CGACGCTGCCCGAGGATCGCGCCGGCCTGCTGGCCGTTGCGGCGGACGCGGTAGCGGCGGTGCATGACGC
AGTGCTCAATCGTGCCGATTTGGTGGCCGACGTGGCCGGCGAGCGTTACGCGGCGGCGGTGTGGAAGCTC
AACGGGGGCACGTTCTTCGGTTGCGCCGGCGACCAGGATGCGGCCGAGAGGGTCATAGAGCGCCATTGCC
GCGCGACGCCGGGCGTCGTCCCGATGTGGGGCCAGGAAGGCGACTTCCTGGCTTCCGTGGACGGGATGCG
CGTATGGGTGGAGGTCGAAAGCGGCTACGGCGGCCTAACCACGGTGCATTTCCAGTTCCACGCCGTGGAC
CTGGACGGCCCTTTTAGGGGTCTGACGCTCAGTGGAACGAAAACTCACGTTAAGCAACGTTTTCTACCTC
TGACGCCTCTTTTAATGGTCTCAGATGTCCTTTGGTCACCAGTTCTGCCAGCGTGAAGGAATAATGGCCG
AGCATATTGATATGTCCGTGGCAAAGCGGGGAGAGGCGTGCGATATCTTCATCATTCAGTGTTTCACCTT
GCGCCCGGAGATGATCCAGGGCTGCCTGCATATACATAGTGTTCCATAACACGACGGCGTTAGTGACCAG
CCCCAGTGCGCCCAGTTGATCTTCCTGACCGTCGGTATATCGTTTTCTTATCTCACCTTTTTGACCGTGA
CAGATGGCTCTGGCAACGGCATGGCGGCTTTCTCCCCGATTAAGCTGGGTCAGAATGCGCCGGCGGTAAT
CTTCATCATCAATATAATTAAGCAGATACAGCGTTTTGTTGATGCGCCCCACTTCAATGATTGCCTGAGT
CAGTCCGGAAGGACGTTCACTTTTCAGCAATGAACGGACCAGCACTGAAGCCTGTACTTTGCCCAGTTTC
AGGGAGCCAGCGGTCCGGATCATTTCGTCCCACTGAAGGACTATTTTTCGGGGATCTGATTGCCCTCTGG
CAATATCATTCAGCACGCCATAGTTGGCATCATGGCCCATTCGCCAGAAAACCGAAGCACCGGCATCAGC
CAGGCGTGGAGAAAACTGGTATCCCAGCAGCCAGAAAAGGCCAAAGACAAGTTCGCTGGTACCTGCTGTA
TCGGTCATAATTTCGGTTGGATTCAGCCCGGTCTCCTGTTCCAGAAGGCCTTCCAGCACAAAGATAGAGT
CCCTCAGCGTCCCCGGTATAACGATGCCATGAAAGCCGGAATACTGATCGGACACAAAGTTGTACCAGGT
GATCCCTCTGTTATTACCAAAGTATTTGCGGTTCGGTCCGGCATTGATTGTTCTGACTGGCGTAACAAAG
CGCATTCCATCTGCAGATGCCACTTCTCCGCCACCCCATATCTGTGCCAGTGGCAGCGTTGCCTGAAAAT
CAACCAGTCTGGCATTAGCGCTGGTGATAGTTTCAGCCCGCAGATAGTTCGCTTTTGTCCAGTTCAGCCG
GTGTCGGGTCAGTGCAGGAACATTTGATCTGATCAGTGGTTCCAGACCGATATTGCAGGCTTCAGCCATC
AGCACGGCGCTGATGCTGACGGGCAGATCATCAACTCTGGCACTGGCTTCACTAGCATGGAAAAACTCAT
CAGCAAATCCGGTATGGGCGTTAATTTCGAGCAGCAACTCCGTTAAATCCACCGGAGGGAGCAGATCACT
GATCATTTTGCTCAGTCGTTTCAGACTGTCCGGCTCATCAAGACTGGCGAGGGGAGAAATTGTCAACCGG
GGCTTCGGGCCAGAAACATCGAGTTCGACAGCCTCATTTTCGCCAAGACGTGCAGCAACCTGTCTGTAAC
GACTATCAAGCTGATGACCCAGAGATTTTATTGCTTCCTGCGGGTCTGTCGGGTGTCCCAGAGAACGATA
AACCTTAATCCGGTTTGCCTGCCAGTCAGCACCCTGTAGTAATCTTGCTCGGGGATCTCCCCACCGGTTA
CTGCCGGTAACGTAGACATCCCTCCGCCTCAGACTATCCTGCAGTTTACTGAGAAAGCAGAGCGTGTATC
CCCTGCGGGTGATATGTTTTTCCTTGTTAATCACCAGCCGTTTCCATGACCGACTGATAATTTCCGTTGG
TGCGTCGTCAAAAAACTGCCGCCGTGAGCTGAACTCCCGGCTGAGGTAGTCACAGGCATTCAGAGTGGTA
ACCCCGGCAGGTGCGGATGAAAATTTAACGGTATTCAGCAGATGGGGCAGGAAACGACGAACGCGCCCGT
ACTGCTCCACCATTTCTTCATGAAAATTATCGTCTGAGGGCCGGGCAATTTCACGGACAAGCGTGATGAT
TTCAGCCAGCTTTTGCCTGGGGATGTAGCTGAACACCTCAGCACGAATCGATTCGTCCGGTGTTTCTTCT
TTCAGCAGGTACGAACATGCGCTGGCGAGCGCCAATGCAGATTTATCCAGATCCTTCAGCGAGCGGAGCC
GTTTTTTCTGCCCAATCTTTCTGGCGTCACGGATGATAACGGCCAGCATGGCGTCCAGAACGTCCAGTGC
ATCATCCAACGCCAGCGTTTCCCATGCAAGGACAAAGGCAACCAGAACCGCCATCCTTTTCTGCGGTGAC
ATCCTGGCAATATTGAACACCGAAGTCATACCAGCATAACGTGCGAGATTTTTCAGGCGCACAGCCGGGA
GTGTACTCAGGTTGTCAGCATGCAAGCCAAAATCGTTCAGAGTTTTCCAGCGTTCAATTGCTTCATTAAA
CGCCGGACCACTGATGGTCACAGGGCCTTTTTTCAGTGATTCCAGTAAAGACAGGCGGCTGCAATCAGTT
GGCCCCAGCAGCATCTCCAGCTGTGAACGTTGTTCGGCTGACGGTATCAGTGCCAGTTTGTTCCACAGGC
GCAACGTCGCCTTTTCCCTTACCTCTGAAATCAACCGGGTCAGCGTAGTGGCTCCGGGGAGAATAATACG
ATGTTGCATAAGCCACCCTGTCGCCAGATCGAAAAGCAGGCCAGGACGTTCGTTGCTTATCCAGCTCCGG
GTATATAAAAGACGGGTAAGGCGAAATGTCCAGGGCCAGGCAAATTCACGATACTGATAGTGCTGACGTA
TCAGCGCTGCATGCTCACGGCGGGTATTTTCCCTCTGACCGTATTCTGCAAGAACGGTGATATCACGAAT
CCCGAGCTGTCTGGCGGTAAAATGCCGGACGCCGGAAGGAATATGATTCATATCGGTGAGGAAGGTGCCC
AGAAAACGGACACATCCAATTTGCAGGGCAATGCCCAGACGGTTGTGATCACCTCTGCTTTTTCCGATAA
ATTCCTTGTCTGCTTCATCAAGATGAAAATATCGTGCCAGCTGAAGCTCATCCGGTTCACCGGTGAATCT
GCCATAGCTTTCAGTCTGCTCAGTGGTCAGAAAGTCAACGGGCATATCGGCCTCCCTGCCTGACGGGCAT
TTAGTAACATTTTTGCAACCGTCCGAAATGTTATAAATTATCAGACATAGTAAAACGGCTTCGTTTGAGT
GTCCATTAAATCGTCATTTTGGCATAATAGACACATCGTGTCTGATATTCGATTTAAGGTACATTTTATG
CGAATTTTTGGTTATGCGCGGGTCTCAACCAGCCAGCAGTCCCTCGATATTCAGATCAGAGCGCTCAAAG
ATGCAGGGGTAAAAGCTAACCGCATCTTTACCGACAAGGCATCCGGCAGTTCAACAGATCGGGAAGGGCT
GGATTTGCTGAGGATGAAGGTGGAGGAAGGTGATGTCATTCTGGTGAAGAAGCTCGACCGTCTTGGCCGC
GACACCGCCGACATGATCCAACTGATAAAAGAGTTTGATGCTCAGGGTGTCGCGGTTCGGTTTATTGACG
ACGGGATCAGTACCGACGGTGATATGGGGCAAATGGTGGTCACCATCCTGTCGGCTGTGGCACAAGCTGA
ACGCCGGAGGATCCTAGAGCGCACGAATGAGGGCCGACAGGAAGCAAAGCTGAAAGGAATCAAATTTGGC
CGCAGGCGTACCGTGGACAGGAACGTCGTGCTGACGCTTCATCAGAAGGGCACTGGTGCAACGGAAATTG
CTCATCAGCTCAGTATTGCCCGCTCCACGGTTTATAAAATTCTTGAAGACGAAAGGGCCTCGTGATACGC
TTATTTTTATAGGTTAATGTCATGATAATAATGGTTTCTTAGACGTCAGGTGGCACTTTTCGGGGAAATG
TGCGCGGAACCCCTATTTGTTTATTTTTCTAAATACATTCAAATATGTATCCGCTCATGAGACAATAACC
CTGATAAATGCTTCAATAATATTGAAAAAGGAAGAGTATGAGTATTCAACATTTCCGTGTCGCCCTTATT
CCCTTTTTTGCGGCATTTTGCCTTCCTGTTTTTGCTCACCCAGAAACGCTGGTGAAAGTAAAAGATGCTG
AAGATAAGTTGGGTGCACGAGTGGGTTACATCGAGCTGGATCTCAACAGCGGTAAGATCCTTGAGAGTTT
TCGCCCCGAAGAACGTTTTCCAATGATGAGCACTTTTAAAGTTCTGCTATGTGGTGCGGTATTATCCCGT
GTTGACGCCGGGCAAGAGCAACTCGGTCGCCGCATACACTATTCTCAGAATGACTTGGTTGAGTACTCAC
CAGTCACAGAAAAGCATCTTACGGATGGCATGACAGTAAGAGAATTATGCAGTGCTGCCATAACCATGAG
TGATAACACTGCGGCCAACTTACTTCTGACAACGATCGGAGGACCGAAGGAGCTAACCGCTTTTTTGCAC
AACATGGGGGATCATGTAACCCGCCTTGATCGTTGGGAACCGGAGCTGAATGAAGCCATACCAAACGACG
AGCGTGACACCACGATGCCTGCAGCAATGGCAACAACGTTGCGCAAACTATTAACTGGCGAACTACTTAC
TCTAGCTTCCCGGCAACAATTAATAGACTGGATGGAGGCGGATAAAGTTGCAGGACCACTTCTGCGCTCG
GCCCTTCCGGCTGGCTGGTTTATTGCTGATAAATCTGGAGCCGGTGAGCGTGGATCTCGCGGTATCATTG
CAGCACTGGGGCCAGATGGTAAGCCCTCCCGTATCGTAGTTATCTACACGACGGGGAGTCAGGCAACTAT
GGATGAACGAAATAGACAGATCGCTGAGATAGGTGCCTCAC
